Addgene plasmid #125921: 17_pAAV-ProB1-CatCh-GFP-WPRE
Purpose: Targeting expression to neuronal and glial cell types in mice, non-human primates, and human retina
Depositing lab: Botond Roska. Depositing organization: Friedrich Miescher Institute for Biomedical Research. Publication: Targeting neuronal and glial cell types with synthetic promoter AAVs in mice, non-human primates and humans. Juttner J, Szabo A, Gross-Scherf B, Morikawa RK, Rompani SB, Hantz P, Szikra T, Esposti F, Cowan CS, Bharioke A, Patino-Alvarez CP, Keles O, Kusnyerik A, Azoulay T, Hartl D, Krebs AR, Schubeler D, Hajdu RI, Lukats A, Nemeth J, Nagy ZZ, Wu KC, Wu RH, Xiang L, Fang XL, Jin ZB, Goldblum D, Hasler PW, Scholl HPN, Krol J, Roska B. Nat Neurosci. 2019 Jul 8. pii: 10.1038/s41593-019-0431-2. doi: 10.1038/s41593-019-0431-2. PubMed 31285614.
Backbone
  Vector backbone: pAAV
  Vector type: AAV
Growth in bacteria
  Bacterial resistance: Ampicillin, 100 μg/mL
  Growth temperature: 37°C
  Growth strain: NEB Stable
  Copy number: High Copy
Gene/Insert
  Gene/Insert name: CatCh-GFP (alt name: ChR2(L132C)-EGFP)
  Species: Synthetic
  Promoter: ProB1
  Cloning method: Restriction Enzyme; 5′ cloning site Unknown (unknown if destroyed); 3′ cloning site Unknown (unknown if destroyed)
Terms and licenses: Academic/Nonprofit Terms; Industry Terms: Not Available to Industry
Depositor comments: Please visit https://www.biorxiv.org/content/early/2018/10/04/434720.full.pdf for BioRxiv preprint
How to cite: 17_pAAV-ProB1-CatCh-GFP-WPRE was a gift from Botond Roska (Addgene plasmid # 125921 ; http://n2t.net/addgene:125921 ; RRID:Addgene_125921)
