[The description below was written by a language model from this plasmid's Addgene catalogue record and the feature table of its GenBank file; any pLannotate feature table in this document was generated separately and was not available to it.]
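Description:
17_pAAV-ProB1-CatCh-GFP-WPRE is an adeno-associated virus transfer plasmid built on a pAAV backbone and designed for packaging into recombinant AAV particles. It is maintained in E. coli as a high-copy plasmid under ampicillin selection. The held sequence file annotates an AmpR gene, a pUC origin of replication and an f1 origin in the bacterial portion. The use of a recombination-deficient "stable" strain is consistent with the need to preserve the repeat-rich inverted terminal repeats. Left and right ITRs flank the expression cassette and provide the cis signals for replication and encapsidation of the vector genome when helper functions are supplied in trans.

Between the ITRs, the synthetic promoter ProB1 drives CatCh-GFP, a fusion of the channelrhodopsin-2 L132C variant to EGFP. Transduced cells therefore become light-sensitive and fluorescently labelled at the same time. In the sequence file, a roughly 400 bp element with an Epha7-related label sits directly upstream of the opsin coding region. This is presumably the ProB1 sequence, although the file does not say so. Downstream, a WPRE enhances transcript stability and expression, and an hGH polyadenylation signal terminates the message.

The file is a circular map of about 6.1 kb whose internal name still refers to an EF1a-Chr2d-EGFP parent. It lists no EF1a feature, so the name appears to be a leftover from the template, and only part of the record was available. The plasmid belongs to a series of synthetic-promoter AAVs for restricting expression to particular neuronal and glial cell types in mouse, non-human primate and human retina. The record does not state which cell type ProB1 targets.
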