LOCUS       014-pAAV-E 6112 bp DNA circular UNA 28-MAR-2011
SOURCE
  ORGANISM
COMMENT     http://www.invitrogen.com/
COMMENT     This file is created by Vector NTI http://www.informaxinc.com/
COMMENT     ORIGDB|GenBank
COMMENT     LSOWNER|
COMMENT     VNTNAME|014-pAAV-EF1a-Chr2d-EGFP|
COMMENT     Vector_NTI_Display_Data_(Do_Not_Edit!)
COMMENT     (SXF
COMMENT     (CGexDoc "014-pAAV-EF1a-Chr2d-EGFP" 0 6112
COMMENT     (CDBMol 0 0 1 1 1 0 0 1952932707 0 "" "" 0 0 0 0 (CObList) (CObList)
COMMENT     (CObList) (CObList) -1 "")
COMMENT     (CDocSetData 1 1 0 1 0 0 "MAIN" 1 1 1 1 0 0 1 1 0 1 10 10 4294967295
            50 0
COMMENT     1 0 (CHomObj 1 0 0 30 100) (CWordArray) (CWordArray)
COMMENT     (CStringList "AflII" "ApaI" "ApaLI" "BamHI" "BglII" "EcoRI" "EcoRV"
COMMENT     "HindIII" "KpnI" "MluI" "NcoI" "NdeI" "NotI" "PmlI" "PstI" "SacI"
COMMENT     "SalI" "SmaI" "SpeI" "XbaI" "XhoI" "XmnI" "AvrII" "BbsI" "BsaI"
            "BspEI"
COMMENT     "BsrGI" "BstEII" "ClaI" "HpaI" "NheI" "PvuI" "SphI" "StuI" "NruI"
COMMENT     "FseI" "NaeI" "ScaI" "AgeI" "PmeI") (CStringList "atg" "gtg")
COMMENT     (CStringList "taa" "tga" "tag")
COMMENT     (CObList #0=(COligo "1241F" "TGTAGGTTTGGCAAGCTAGC" "" 0
            (CStringList) 0)
COMMENT     #1=(COligo "1563F" "CTGGGAAATCACCATAAACG" "" 0 (CStringList) 0)
COMMENT     #2=(COligo "3'AOX1" "GCAAATGGCATTCTGACATCC" "" 0 (CStringList) 0)
COMMENT     #3=(COligo "3'BD" "TAAGAGTCACTTTAAAATTTGTATC" "" 0 (CStringList) 0)
COMMENT     #4=(COligo "5'AOX1" "GACTGGTTCCAATTGACAAGC" "" 0 (CStringList) 0)
COMMENT     #5=(COligo "a-Factor" "TACTATTGCCAGCATTGCTGC" "" 0 (CStringList) 0)
COMMENT     #6=(COligo "BGH" "TAGAAGGCACAGTCGAGG" "" 0 (CStringList) 0)
COMMENT     #7=(COligo "GAL4AD" "TCACACTACAATGGATG" "" 0 (CStringList) 0)
COMMENT     #8=(COligo "GLP2" "CTTTATGTTTTTGGCGTCTTCCA" "" 0 (CStringList) 0)
COMMENT     #9=(COligo "H1.3F" "GACGTCAATGGGAGTTTGTT" "" 0 (CStringList) 0)
COMMENT     #10=(COligo "M13F" "GTAAAACGACGGCCAG" "" 0 (CStringList) 0)
COMMENT     #11=(COligo "M13F(-47)" "CGCCAGGGTTTTCCCAGTCACGAC" "" 0
            (CStringList) 0)
COMMENT     #12=(COligo "M13R" "CAGGAAACAGCTATGAC" "" 0 (CStringList) 0)
COMMENT     #13=(COligo "M13R(-48)" "AGCGGATAACAATTTCACACAGGA" "" 0
            (CStringList) 0)
COMMENT     #14=(COligo "PBV220F" "AAGAAGGGCAGCATTCAAAG" "" 0 (CStringList) 0)
COMMENT     #15=(COligo "PBV220R" "CTGCGTTCTGATTTAATCTG" "" 0 (CStringList) 0)
COMMENT     #16=(COligo "pEGFP-C-5'" "CATGGTCCTGCTGGAGTTCGTG" "" 0 (CStringList)
            0)
COMMENT     #17=(COligo "pEGFP-N-3'" "CGTCGCCGTCCAGCTCGACCAG" "" 0 (CStringList)
            0)
COMMENT     #18=(COligo "pEGFP-N-5'" "TGGGAGGTCTATATAAGCAGAG" "" 0 (CStringList)
            0)
COMMENT     #19=(COligo "pGEX-3'" "CCGGGAGCTGCATGTGTCAGAGG" "" 0 (CStringList)
            0)
COMMENT     #20=(COligo "pGEX-5'" "GGGCTGGCAAGCCACGTTTGGTG" "" 0 (CStringList)
            0)
COMMENT     #21=(COligo "pRNA-CMV-F" "GTACGGTGGGAGGTCTATAT" "" 0 (CStringList)
            0)
COMMENT     #22=(COligo "RVP3" "CTAGCAAAATAGGCTGTCCC" "" 0 (CStringList) 0)
COMMENT     #23=(COligo "S.tag" "CGAACGCCAGCACATGGAC" "" 0 (CStringList) 0)
COMMENT     #24=(COligo "SP6" "GATTTAGGTGACACTATAG" "" 0 (CStringList) 0)
COMMENT     #25=(COligo "T3" "ATTAACCCTCACTAAAGGGA" "" 0 (CStringList) 0)
COMMENT     #26=(COligo "T7 promotor" "TAATACGACTCACTATAGG" "" 0 (CStringList)
            0)
COMMENT     #27=(COligo "T7 terminator" "TGCTAGTTATTGCTCAGCGG" "" 0
            (CStringList) 0)
COMMENT     #28=(COligo "U6-5'" "TACGATACAAGGCTGTTAGAGAG" "" 0 (CStringList) 0)
COMMENT     #29=(COligo "PRM1" "AACGCAGTCAGGCACCGTGT"
COMMENT     "Sense primer for PCR amplification of 86 - 1286 region of PBR322"
COMMENT     0 (CStringList "SENSE_PRIMER" "PCR_PRIMER") 0)
COMMENT     #30=(COligo "PRM2" "ATCCGTTAGCGAGGTGCCGC"
COMMENT     "Antisense primer for PCR amplification of 86 - 1286 region of
            PBR322"
COMMENT     0 (CStringList "PCR_PRIMER" "ANTISENSE_PRIMER") 0)
COMMENT     #31=(COligo "SD1234S" "GATCCCCTATGGTGCACTCT" "" 0 (CStringList) 0)
COMMENT     #32=(COligo "SiRNA5'" "CCTCCGATCGTTGTCAGAAG" "" 0 (CStringList) 0)
COMMENT     #33=(COligo "M13F(-77)" "GATGTGCTGCAAGGCGATTA" "" 0 (CStringList) 0)
COMMENT     #34=(COligo "M13R(-88)" "TTATGCTTCCGGCTCGTATG" "" 0 (CStringList) 0)
COMMENT     #35=(COligo "PQE-F" "TGAGCGGATAACAATTTCAC" "" 0 (CStringList) 0)
COMMENT     #36=(COligo "PQE-R" "GTTCTGAGGTCATTACTGG" "" 0 (CStringList) 0)
COMMENT     #37=(COligo "pcDNA3.1-SeqR" "TTATTAGGAAAGGACAGTGGG" "" 0
            (CStringList)
COMMENT     0)
COMMENT     #38=(COligo "CMV-F" "CGCAAATGGGCGGTAGGCGTG" "" 0 (CStringList) 0)
COMMENT     #39=(COligo "puc18-seq739f" "GCGGTATCAGCTCACTCAAAG" "" 0
            (CStringList)
COMMENT     0)
COMMENT     #40=(COligo "puc18-seq951r" "GGGGGAAACGCCTGGTAT" "" 0 (CStringList)
            0)
COMMENT     #41=(COligo "pUC57-Seqr640" "TGCAGCTGGCACGACAGGTT" "" 0
            (CStringList) 0)
COMMENT     #42=(COligo "M13F\243\250-73\243\251" "TGTCTGTAAGCGGATGCC" "" 0
COMMENT     (CStringList) 0)
COMMENT     #43=(COligo "pCI-neo-Seq941f" "TTGTCGAGACAGAGAAGACT" "" 0
            (CStringList)
COMMENT     0)
COMMENT     #44=(COligo "pCI-neo-Seq1222R" "TCACTGCATTCTAGTTGTGG" "" 0
COMMENT     (CStringList) 0)
COMMENT     #45=(COligo "pTYB21-Seq7075F" "AGTTATGCTATTTATATGTC" "" 0
            (CStringList)
COMMENT     0)
COMMENT     #46=(COligo "pTYB21-Seq8463R" "CCCAAGGGGTTATGCTAGTT" "" 0
            (CStringList)
COMMENT     0)
COMMENT     #47=(COligo "pDsRedHyg-Seq1500r" "ATAAGCTGCAATAAACAAGT" "" 0
COMMENT     (CStringList) 0)
COMMENT     #48=(COligo "pRAY3-Seq1679f" "ACGGGTGTTGGGTCGTTTGT" "" 0
            (CStringList)
COMMENT     0)
COMMENT     #49=(COligo "pET-seqF" "GGCCCCAAGGGGTTATGCTAGT" "" 0 (CStringList)
            0)
COMMENT     #50=(COligo "pET-seqR" "GATCCCGCGAAATTAATACG" "" 0 (CStringList) 0)
COMMENT     #51=(COligo "1241F" "TGTAGGTTTGGCAAGCTAGC" "" 0 (CStringList) 0)
COMMENT     #52=(COligo "1563F" "CTGGGAAATCACCATAAACG" "" 0 (CStringList) 0)
COMMENT     #53=(COligo "3'AD" "AGATGGTGCACGATGCACAG" "" 0 (CStringList) 0)
COMMENT     #54=(COligo "3'AOX1" "GCAAATGGCATTCTGACATCC" "" 0 (CStringList) 0)
COMMENT     #55=(COligo "3'BD" "TAAGAGTCACTTTAAAATTTGTATC" "" 0 (CStringList) 0)
COMMENT     #56=(COligo "5'AOX1" "GACTGGTTCCAATTGACAAGC" "" 0 (CStringList) 0)
COMMENT     #57=(COligo "Amp"
COMMENT     "ATGAGTATTCAACATTTCCGTGTCGCCCTTATTCCCTTTTTTGCGGCATTTTGCCTTCCTGTTTTTG
            CTCACCCAGAAACGCTGGTGAAAGTAAAAGATGCTGAAGATCAGTTGGGTGCACGAGTGGGTTACATC
            GAACTGGATCTCAACAGCGGTAAGATCCTTGAGAGTTTTCGCCCCGAAGAACGTTTTCCAATGATGAG
            CACTTTTAAAGTTCTGCTATGTGGCGCGGTATTATCCCGTGTTGACGCCGGGCAAGAGCAACTCGGTC
            GCCGCATACACTATTCTCAGAATGACTTGGTTGAGTACTCACCAGTCACAGAAAAGCATCTTACGGAT
            GGCATGACAGTAAGAGAATTATGCAGTGCTGCCATAACCATGAGTGATAACACTGCGGCCAACTTACT
            TCTGACAACGATCGGAGGACCGAAGGAGCTAACCGCTTTTTTGCACAACATGGGGGATCATGTAACTC
            GCCTTGATCGTTGGGAACCGGAGCTGAATGAAGCCATACCAAACGACGAGCGTGACACCACGATGCCT
            GCAGCAATGGCAACAACGTTGCGCAAACTATTAACTGGCGAACTACTTACTCTAGCTTCCCGGCAACA
            ATTAATAGACTGGATGGAGGCGGATAAAGTTGCAGGACCACTTCTGCGCTCGGCCCTTCCGGCTGGCT
            GGTTTATTGCTGATAAATCTGGAGCCGGTGAGCGTGGGTCTCGCGGTATCATTGCAGCACTGGGGCCA
            GATGGTAAGCCCTCCCGTATCGTAGTTATCTACACGACGGGGAGTCAGGCAACTATGGATGAACGAAA
            TAGACAGATCGCTGAGATAGGTGCCTCACTGATTAAGCATTGG"
COMMENT     "" 0 (CStringList) 0)
COMMENT     #58=(COligo "BGH" "TAGAAGGCACAGTCGAGG" "" 0 (CStringList) 0)
COMMENT     #59=(COligo "GAL4AD" "TCACACTACAATGGATG" "" 0 (CStringList) 0)
COMMENT     #60=(COligo "GLP2" "CTTTATGTTTTTGGCGTCTTCCA" "" 0 (CStringList) 0)
COMMENT     #61=(COligo "H1.3F" "GACGTCAATGGGAGTTTGTT" "" 0 (CStringList) 0)
COMMENT     #62=(COligo "M13F" "GTAAAACGACGGCCAG" "" 0 (CStringList) 0)
COMMENT     #63=(COligo "M13F(-47)" "CGCCAGGGTTTTCCCAGTCACGAC" "" 0
            (CStringList) 0)
COMMENT     #64=(COligo "M13R" "CAGGAAACAGCTATGAC" "" 0 (CStringList) 0)
COMMENT     #65=(COligo "M13R(-48)" "AGCGGATAACAATTTCACACAGGA" "" 0
            (CStringList) 0)
COMMENT     #66=(COligo "PBV220F" "AAGAAGGGCAGCATTCAAAG" "" 0 (CStringList) 0)
COMMENT     #67=(COligo "PBV220R" "CTGCGTTCTGATTTAATCTG" "" 0 (CStringList) 0)
COMMENT     #68=(COligo "pEGFP-C-5'" "CATGGTCCTGCTGGAGTTCGTG" "" 0 (CStringList)
            0)
COMMENT     #69=(COligo "pEGFP-N-3'" "CGTCGCCGTCCAGCTCGACCAG" "" 0 (CStringList)
            0)
COMMENT     #70=(COligo "pEGFP-N-5'" "TGGGAGGTCTATATAAGCAGAG" "" 0 (CStringList)
            0)
COMMENT     #71=(COligo "pGEX-3'" "CCGGGAGCTGCATGTGTCAGAGG" "" 0 (CStringList)
            0)
COMMENT     #72=(COligo "pGEX-5'" "GGGCTGGCAAGCCACGTTTGGTG" "" 0 (CStringList)
            0)
COMMENT     #73=(COligo "PRM1" "AACGCAGTCAGGCACCGTGT"
COMMENT     "Sense primer for PCR amplification of 86 - 1286 region of PBR322"
COMMENT     0 (CStringList "SENSE_PRIMER" "PCR_PRIMER") 0)
COMMENT     #74=(COligo "PRM2" "ATCCGTTAGCGAGGTGCCGC"
COMMENT     "Antisense primer for PCR amplification of 86 - 1286 region of
            PBR322"
COMMENT     0 (CStringList "PCR_PRIMER" "ANTISENSE_PRIMER") 0)
COMMENT     #75=(COligo "pRNA-CMV-F" "GTACGGTGGGAGGTCTATAT" "" 0 (CStringList)
            0)
COMMENT     #76=(COligo "RVP3" "CTAGCAAAATAGGCTGTCCC" "" 0 (CStringList) 0)
COMMENT     #77=(COligo "S.tag" "CGAACGCCAGCACATGGAC" "" 0 (CStringList) 0)
COMMENT     #78=(COligo "SP6" "GATTTAGGTGACACTATAG" "" 0 (CStringList) 0)
COMMENT     #79=(COligo "T3" "ATTAACCCTCACTAAAGGGA" "" 0 (CStringList) 0)
COMMENT     #80=(COligo "T7 promotor" "TAATACGACTCACTATAGG" "" 0 (CStringList)
            0)
COMMENT     #81=(COligo "T7 terminator" "TGCTAGTTATTGCTCAGCGG" "" 0
            (CStringList) 0)
COMMENT     #82=(COligo "U6-5'" "TACGATACAAGGCTGTTAGAGAG" "" 0 (CStringList) 0)
COMMENT     #83=(COligo "pDEST26Nhis-Seq371f" "GGGGATTTCCAAGTCTCCAC" "" 0
COMMENT     (CStringList) 0)
COMMENT     #84=(COligo "pEF-DEST51-Seq3757R" "AGAAGCCATAGAGCCCACCG" "" 0
COMMENT     (CStringList) 0)
COMMENT     #85=(COligo "pRAY3-Seq1679f" "ACGGGTGTTGGGTCGTTTGT" "" 0
            (CStringList)
COMMENT     0)
COMMENT     #86=(COligo "pGLY9427seqF" "GGCTTCTATGGAAGGTATCG" "" 0 (CStringList)
            0)
COMMENT     #87=(COligo "pGLY9427seqR" "GGGAAATTTAGTATGCTGTG" "" 0 (CStringList)
            0)
COMMENT     #88=(COligo "pBIND-ER-SeqF" "GGAGACTGATATGCCTCTAA" "" 0
            (CStringList) 0)
COMMENT     #89=(COligo "pDONR221-SeqF" "AGGAGAGCGTTCACCGACAA" "" 0
            (CStringList) 0)
COMMENT     #90=(COligo "pDEST8-SeqF" "TCTGGAAGGCGAGCATCGTT" "" 0 (CStringList)
            0)
COMMENT     #91=(COligo "pDEST8-SeqR" "CACAACTAGAATGCAGTGAA" "" 0 (CStringList)
            0)
COMMENT     #92=(COligo "pDONR221-SeqR" "TTAATCGCGGCCTCGACGTT" "" 0
            (CStringList) 0)
COMMENT     #93=(COligo "pAd-seqR" "GGTTCCTTCCGGTATTGTCT" "" 0 (CStringList) 0)
COMMENT     #94=(COligo "pTRE 3G-Seq252F" "TAAGCTTTAGGCGTGTACGG" "" 0
            (CStringList)
COMMENT     0)
COMMENT     #95=(COligo "pTRE 3G-Seq7488r" "GTCACACCACAGAAGTAAGG" "" 0
COMMENT     (CStringList) 0)
COMMENT     #96=(COligo "pGL3-enhancer-Seq187r" "CGTATCTCTTCATAGCCTTA" "" 0
COMMENT     (CStringList) 0)
COMMENT     #97=(COligo "pDEST20-Seq710f" "GAAGCTATCCCACAAATTGA" "" 0
            (CStringList)
COMMENT     0)
COMMENT     #98=(COligo "pRAY3 MCS1-Seq1250r" "CCGACTGCATCTGCGTGTTC" "" 0
COMMENT     (CStringList) 0)
COMMENT     #99=(COligo "35S" "GACGCACAATCCCACTATCC" "" 0 (CStringList) 0)
COMMENT     #100=(COligo "PCMV-F" "TCTAAAAGCTGCGGAATTGT" "" 0 (CStringList) 0)
COMMENT     #101=(COligo "PCMV-R" "TCCAAACTCATCAATGTATC" "" 0 (CStringList) 0)
COMMENT     #102=(COligo "pMAL-C2X-F" "TGCGTACTGCGGTGATCAAC" "" 0 (CStringList)
            0)
COMMENT     #103=(COligo "PVP4" "GACGATAGTCATGCCCCGCG" "" 0 (CStringList) 0)
COMMENT     #104=(COligo "T7-Term" "GCTAGTTATTGCTCAGCGG" "" 0 (CStringList) 0)
COMMENT     #105=(COligo "pBABE5" "CTTTATCCAGCCCTCAC" "" 0 (CStringList) 0)
COMMENT     #106=(COligo "pBABE3" "ACCCTAACTGACACACATTCC" "" 0 (CStringList) 0)
COMMENT     #107=(COligo "U6-5" "CAGTGCAGGGGAAAGAATAGTAGA" "" 0 (CStringList) 0)
COMMENT     #108=(COligo "pTT5-SPB-SeqR" "TATGTCCTTCCGAGTGAGAG" "" 0
            (CStringList)
COMMENT     0)
COMMENT     #109=(COligo "pTT5-SPB-SeqF" "CCGATCTGGCCATACACTTG" "" 0
            (CStringList)
COMMENT     0)
COMMENT     #110=(COligo "M13F-75" "CGGTCACAGCTTGTCTGTAA" "" 0 (CStringList) 0)
COMMENT     #111=(COligo "pEGFP-N1-seqF" "GCATTATGCCCAGTACATGA" "" 0
            (CStringList)
COMMENT     0)
COMMENT     #112=(COligo "vDR325-seqF" "GCGCCACCAGACATAATAGC" "" 0 (CStringList)
            0)
COMMENT     #113=(COligo "vDR325-seqR" "CCCCCTGAACCTGAAACATA" "" 0 (CStringList)
            0)
COMMENT     #114=(COligo "PIRES-F" "CTTACTGACATCCACTTTGC" "" 0 (CStringList) 0)
COMMENT     #115=(COligo "PIRES-R" "CACTGCATTCTAGTTGTGGT" "" 0 (CStringList) 0)
COMMENT     #116=(COligo "PIRES3-EGFP-R" "AACGCACACCGGCCTTATTC" "" 0
            (CStringList)
COMMENT     0)
COMMENT     #117=(COligo "pCOLD-F" "CAGTGTAGTAAGGCAAGTCC" "" 0 (CStringList) 0)
COMMENT     #118=(COligo "pCOLD-R" "GGGCCTGCGCATTCTCATTG" "" 0 (CStringList) 0)
COMMENT     #119=(COligo "pENTR-F" "CTACAAACTCTTCCTGTTAGTTAG" "" 0 (CStringList)
            0)
COMMENT     #120=(COligo "pENTR-R" "ATGGCTCATAACACCCCTTG" "" 0 (CStringList) 0)
COMMENT     #121=(COligo "pEGFP-C-3" "TATGGCTGATTATGATCAGT" "" 0 (CStringList)
            0)
COMMENT     #122=(COligo "pTET-GFP11-SeqR: " "TAGTTATTGCTCAGCGGTGG" "" 0
COMMENT     (CStringList) 0)
COMMENT     #123=(COligo "pLXSN-Seqf" "GCCCTTTGTACACCCTAAGC" "" 0 (CStringList)
            0)
COMMENT     #124=(COligo "pBAC1-seqf " "CAAACTGGAAATGTCTATCAA" "" 0
            (CStringList) 0)
COMMENT     #125=(COligo "pBAC1-seqr" "GTAAATCAACAACGCACAG" "" 0 (CStringList)
            0)
COMMENT     #126=(COligo "pDEST40CMycSeqF" "CATCTACGTATTAGTCATCG" "" 0
COMMENT     (CStringList) 0)
COMMENT     #127=(COligo "pDEST20NGST-SeqF" "GCAAGCTACCTGAAATGCTG" "" 0
COMMENT     (CStringList) 0)
COMMENT     #128=(COligo "pDEST8-seq6384F" "TTCAGGAGATCGGAAGACCT" "" 0
COMMENT     (CStringList) 0)
COMMENT     #129=(COligo "pDEST8-seq2294R" "TCACTTATCTGGTTCGGATC" "" 0
COMMENT     (CStringList) 0)
COMMENT     #130=(COligo "pFastBacF" "GGATTATTCATACCGTCCCA" "" 0 (CStringList)
            0)
COMMENT     #131=(COligo "pFastBacR" "CAAATGTGGTATGGCTGATT" "" 0 (CStringList)
            0)
COMMENT     #132=(COligo "pFastBac-JJ-F" "AAATGATAACCATCTCGC" "" 0 (CStringList)
            0)
COMMENT     #133=(COligo "pFastBac-JJ-F" "AAATGATAACCATCTCGC" "" 0 (CStringList)
            0)
COMMENT     #134=(COligo "pDEST40NFlag-seqr" "CGGTGGGGTATCGACAGAGTG" "" 0
COMMENT     (CStringList) 0)
COMMENT     #135=(COligo "pETCOLA2-nHis-seqF " "TAATACTGTTGATGGGTGTCTGGT" "" 0
COMMENT     (CStringList) 0)
COMMENT     #136=(COligo "pETCOLA2-nHis-seqR" "TTTTAAAATGCCTTGACG" "" 0
COMMENT     (CStringList) 0)
COMMENT     #137=(COligo "pEF6/myc-his-seqf" "CAGCTTGGCACTTGATGTAAT" "" 0
COMMENT     (CStringList) 0)
COMMENT     #138=(COligo "SFG-GFPSeqf" "GACCCTGACATGACAAGAGT" "" 0 (CStringList)
            0)
COMMENT     #139=(COligo "pCpGfree-Seqf" "TCACTGACTGTCTATGCCTG" "" 0
            (CStringList)
COMMENT     0)
COMMENT     #140=(COligo "pBAD24Seqf" "GGCAGAAAAGTCCACATTGA" "" 0 (CStringList)
            0)
COMMENT     #141=(COligo "pMAL-c5x-seqf" "TGAAAGACGCGCAGACTAA" "" 0
            (CStringList) 0)
COMMENT     #142=(COligo "pIRESneo3-SeqR" "CCTCGTTTTTGGAAACTGAC" "" 0
            (CStringList)
COMMENT     0)
COMMENT     #143=(COligo "pFastBacHT-Seqf" "CCTACATGTGCGAATGATGC" "" 0
COMMENT     (CStringList) 0)
COMMENT     #144=(COligo "pFastBacHT-SeqF" "CTGTGAAAAAGCATACTGGA" "" 0
COMMENT     (CStringList) 0)) 1 "{(0,1),2}" 0 0 "" 0 4294967295 0 0 0 0 0 0 1
COMMENT     "MAIN" 0 0 30 0
COMMENT     (CProteinMotifSearchObject 70 20 1 1 1 1 0 0 1 0 0 0 0 0))
COMMENT     (CMolPar 0 0 0 0 0 1 6112 0 0 0 0 0 0 0 0) (CStringList)
            (CStringList)
COMMENT     (CObList) (COAPar 25 250 50 0 6 4 3 7) (COAPar 25 250 50 0 6 4 3 7)
COMMENT     (COAPar 25 250 50 0 6 4 3 7)
COMMENT     (CObList #145=(CRSite (CStringList) "AflII" "cttaag" 2 0 0 0 "")
COMMENT     #146=(CRSite (CStringList) "ApaI" "gggccc" 6 0 0 0 "")
COMMENT     #147=(CRSite (CStringList) "ApaLI" "gtgcac" 2 0 4 2449 0 4051 0 4548
            0
COMMENT     5794 0 0 "")
COMMENT     #148=(CRSite (CStringList) "BamHI" "ggatcc" 2 0 1 551 0 0 "")
COMMENT     #149=(CRSite (CStringList) "BglII" "agatct" 2 0 2 810 0 2852 0 0 "")
COMMENT     #150=(CRSite (CStringList) "EcoRI" "gaattc" 2 0 1 2216 0 0 "")
COMMENT     #151=(CRSite (CStringList) "EcoRV" "gatatc" 4 0 1 2224 0 0 "")
COMMENT     #152=(CRSite (CStringList) "HindIII" "aagctt" 2 0 1 2228 0 0 "")
COMMENT     #153=(CRSite (CStringList) "KpnI" "ggtacc" 6 0 1 1490 0 0 "")
COMMENT     #154=(CRSite (CStringList) "MluI" "acgcgt" 2 0 1 151 0 0 "")
COMMENT     #155=(CRSite (CStringList) "NcoI" "ccatgg" 2 0 4 561 0 1008 0 1062 0
COMMENT     1491 0 0 "")
COMMENT     #156=(CRSite (CStringList) "NdeI" "catatg" 3 0 0 0 "")
COMMENT     #157=(CRSite (CStringList) "NotI" "gcggccgc" 3 0 2 144 0 3369 0 0
            "")
COMMENT     #158=(CRSite (CStringList) "PmlI" "cacgtg" 4 0 1 3356 0 0 "")
COMMENT     #159=(CRSite (CStringList) "PstI" "ctgcag" 6 0 2 7 0 3514 0 0 "")
COMMENT     #160=(CRSite (CStringList) "SacI" "gagctc" 6 0 0 0 "")
COMMENT     #161=(CRSite (CStringList) "SalI" "gtcgac" 2 0 0 0 "")
COMMENT     #162=(CRSite (CStringList) "SmaI" "cccggg" 4 0 4 43 0 54 0 3463 0
            3474 0
COMMENT     0 "") #163=(CRSite (CStringList) "SpeI" "actagt" 2 0 0 0 "")
COMMENT     #164=(CRSite (CStringList) "XbaI" "tctaga" 2 0 0 0 "")
COMMENT     #165=(CRSite (CStringList) "XhoI" "ctcgag" 2 0 2 848 0 2846 0 0 "")
COMMENT     #166=(CRSite (CStringList) "XmnI" "gaannnnttc" 6 0 1 4620 0 0 "")
COMMENT     #167=(CRSite (CStringList) "AvrII" "cctagg" 2 0 0 0 "")
COMMENT     #168=(CRSite (CStringList) "BbsI" "gaagac" 9 13 2 2768 1 3040 0 0
            "")
COMMENT     #169=(CRSite (CStringList) "BsaI" "ggtctc" 8 12 3 230 1 3249 0 5154
            0 0
COMMENT     "") #170=(CRSite (CStringList) "BspEI" "tccgga" 2 0 0 0 "")
COMMENT     #171=(CRSite (CStringList) "BsrGI" "tgtaca" 2 0 1 2202 0 0 "")
COMMENT     #172=(CRSite (CStringList) "BstEII" "ggtnacc" 2 0 2 1157 0 3348 0 0
            "")
COMMENT     #173=(CRSite (CStringList) "ClaI" "atcgat" 3 0 2 2235 0 2830 0 0 "")
COMMENT     #174=(CRSite (CStringList) "HpaI" "gttaac" 4 0 0 0 "")
COMMENT     #175=(CRSite (CStringList) "NheI" "gctagc" 2 0 0 0 "")
COMMENT     #176=(CRSite (CStringList) "PvuI" "cgatcg" 5 0 1 4851 0 0 "")
COMMENT     #177=(CRSite (CStringList) "SphI" "gcatgc" 6 0 1 3176 0 0 "")
COMMENT     #178=(CRSite (CStringList) "StuI" "aggcct" 4 0 1 1145 0 0 "")
COMMENT     #179=(CRSite (CStringList) "NruI" "tcgcga" 4 0 0 0 "")
COMMENT     #180=(CRSite (CStringList) "FseI" "ggccggcc" 7 0 0 0 "")
COMMENT     #181=(CRSite (CStringList) "NaeI" "gccggc" 4 0 2 2754 0 3718 0 0 "")
COMMENT     #182=(CRSite (CStringList) "ScaI" "agtact" 4 0 1 4739 0 0 "")
COMMENT     #183=(CRSite (CStringList) "AgeI" "accggt" 2 0 0 0 "")
COMMENT     #184=(CRSite (CStringList) "PmeI" "gtttaaac" 5 0 0 0 ""))
COMMENT     (CObList
COMMENT     #185=(CFSignal (CObList) "L-ITR" 21 0 0 1 141 0 (CStringList)
COMMENT     (CStringList) 1 1 1 1 "1..141")
COMMENT     #186=(CFSignal (CObList) "Chr2d" 4 0 0 562 1491 0 (CStringList)
COMMENT     (CStringList) 1 1 1 1 "1438..2367")
COMMENT     #187=(CFSignal (CObList) "EGFP" 4 0 0 1492 2214 0 (CStringList)
COMMENT     (CStringList) 1 1 1 1 "2368..3090")
COMMENT     #188=(CFSignal (CObList) "WPRE" 21 0 0 2229 2837 0 (CStringList)
COMMENT     (CStringList) 1 1 1 1 "3105..3713")
COMMENT     #189=(CFSignal (CObList) "hGH polyA" 25 0 0 2857 3335 0
            (CStringList)
COMMENT     (CStringList) 1 1 1 1 "3733..4211")
COMMENT     #190=(CFSignal (CObList) "R-ITR" 21 0 0 3375 3515 0 (CStringList)
COMMENT     (CStringList) 1 1 1 1 "4251..4391")
COMMENT     #191=(CFSignal (CObList) "f1 Origin" 33 0 0 3607 3913 0
            (CStringList)
COMMENT     (CStringList) 1 1 1 1 "4483..4789")
COMMENT     #192=(CFSignal (CObList) "AmpR" 21 0 0 4432 5289 0 (CStringList)
COMMENT     (CStringList) 1 1 1 1 "5308..6165")
COMMENT     #193=(CFSignal (CObList) "pUC ori" 33 0 0 5440 6107 0 (CStringList)
COMMENT     (CStringList) 1 1 1 1 "6316..6983")
COMMENT     #194=(CFSignal (CObList) "Epha7_2kbCE.FMI" 4 0 0 150 555 0
            (CStringList)
COMMENT     (CStringList) 1 1 1 1 ""))
COMMENT     (CObList #195=(CMSite "1241F" "TGTAGGTTTGGCAAGCTAGC" "" 0)
COMMENT     #196=(CMSite "1563F" "CTGGGAAATCACCATAAACG" "" 0)
COMMENT     #197=(CMSite "3'AOX1" "GCAAATGGCATTCTGACATCC" "" 0)
COMMENT     #198=(CMSite "3'BD" "TAAGAGTCACTTTAAAATTTGTATC" "" 0)
COMMENT     #199=(CMSite "5'AOX1" "GACTGGTTCCAATTGACAAGC" "" 0)
COMMENT     #200=(CMSite "a-Factor" "TACTATTGCCAGCATTGCTGC" "" 0)
COMMENT     #201=(CMSite "BGH" "TAGAAGGCACAGTCGAGG" "" 0)
COMMENT     #202=(CMSite "GAL4AD" "TCACACTACAATGGATG" "" 0)
COMMENT     #203=(CMSite "GLP2" "CTTTATGTTTTTGGCGTCTTCCA" "" 0)
COMMENT     #204=(CMSite "H1.3F" "GACGTCAATGGGAGTTTGTT" "" 0)
COMMENT     #205=(CMSite "M13F" "GTAAAACGACGGCCAG" "" 0)
COMMENT     #206=(CMSite "M13F(-47)" "CGCCAGGGTTTTCCCAGTCACGAC" "" 0)
COMMENT     #207=(CMSite "M13R" "CAGGAAACAGCTATGAC" "" 0)
COMMENT     #208=(CMSite "M13R(-48)" "AGCGGATAACAATTTCACACAGGA" "" 0)
COMMENT     #209=(CMSite "PBV220F" "AAGAAGGGCAGCATTCAAAG" "" 0)
COMMENT     #210=(CMSite "PBV220R" "CTGCGTTCTGATTTAATCTG" "" 0)
COMMENT     #211=(CMSite "pEGFP-C-5'" "CATGGTCCTGCTGGAGTTCGTG" "" 1 2145 0 100
            100
COMMENT     100)
COMMENT     #212=(CMSite "pEGFP-N-3'" "CGTCGCCGTCCAGCTCGACCAG" "" 1 1537 1 100
            100
COMMENT     100) #213=(CMSite "pEGFP-N-5'" "TGGGAGGTCTATATAAGCAGAG" "" 0)
COMMENT     #214=(CMSite "pGEX-3'" "CCGGGAGCTGCATGTGTCAGAGG" "" 1 4181 0 100 100
            100)
COMMENT     #215=(CMSite "pGEX-5'" "GGGCTGGCAAGCCACGTTTGGTG" "" 0)
COMMENT     #216=(CMSite "pRNA-CMV-F" "GTACGGTGGGAGGTCTATAT" "" 0)
COMMENT     #217=(CMSite "RVP3" "CTAGCAAAATAGGCTGTCCC" "" 0)
COMMENT     #218=(CMSite "S.tag" "CGAACGCCAGCACATGGAC" "" 0)
COMMENT     #219=(CMSite "SP6" "GATTTAGGTGACACTATAG" "" 0)
COMMENT     #220=(CMSite "T3" "ATTAACCCTCACTAAAGGGA" "" 0)
COMMENT     #221=(CMSite "T7 promotor" "TAATACGACTCACTATAGG" "" 0)
COMMENT     #222=(CMSite "T7 terminator" "TGCTAGTTATTGCTCAGCGG" "" 0)
COMMENT     #223=(CMSite "U6-5'" "TACGATACAAGGCTGTTAGAGAG" "" 0)
COMMENT     #224=(CMSite "PRM1" "AACGCAGTCAGGCACCGTGT"
COMMENT     "Sense primer for PCR amplification of 86 - 1286 region of PBR322"
COMMENT     0)
COMMENT     #225=(CMSite "PRM2" "ATCCGTTAGCGAGGTGCCGC"
COMMENT     "Antisense primer for PCR amplification of 86 - 1286 region of
            PBR322"
COMMENT     0) #226=(CMSite "SD1234S" "GATCCCCTATGGTGCACTCT" "" 0)
COMMENT     #227=(CMSite "SiRNA5'" "CCTCCGATCGTTGTCAGAAG" "" 1 4837 1 100 100
            100)
COMMENT     #228=(CMSite "M13F(-77)" "GATGTGCTGCAAGGCGATTA" "" 0)
COMMENT     #229=(CMSite "M13R(-88)" "TTATGCTTCCGGCTCGTATG" "" 0)
COMMENT     #230=(CMSite "PQE-F" "TGAGCGGATAACAATTTCAC" "" 0)
COMMENT     #231=(CMSite "PQE-R" "GTTCTGAGGTCATTACTGG" "" 0)
COMMENT     #232=(CMSite "pcDNA3.1-SeqR" "TTATTAGGAAAGGACAGTGGG" "" 0)
COMMENT     #233=(CMSite "CMV-F" "CGCAAATGGGCGGTAGGCGTG" "" 0)
COMMENT     #234=(CMSite "puc18-seq739f" "GCGGTATCAGCTCACTCAAAG" "" 0)
COMMENT     #235=(CMSite "puc18-seq951r" "GGGGGAAACGCCTGGTAT" "" 1 5950 0 100
            100
COMMENT     100) #236=(CMSite "pUC57-Seqr640" "TGCAGCTGGCACGACAGGTT" "" 0)
COMMENT     #237=(CMSite "M13F\243\250-73\243\251" "TGTCTGTAAGCGGATGCC" "" 1
            4149 1
COMMENT     100 100 100)
COMMENT     #238=(CMSite "pCI-neo-Seq941f" "TTGTCGAGACAGAGAAGACT" "" 0)
COMMENT     #239=(CMSite "pCI-neo-Seq1222R" "TCACTGCATTCTAGTTGTGG" "" 0)
COMMENT     #240=(CMSite "pTYB21-Seq7075F" "AGTTATGCTATTTATATGTC" "" 0)
COMMENT     #241=(CMSite "pTYB21-Seq8463R" "CCCAAGGGGTTATGCTAGTT" "" 0)
COMMENT     #242=(CMSite "pDsRedHyg-Seq1500r" "ATAAGCTGCAATAAACAAGT" "" 0)
COMMENT     #243=(CMSite "pRAY3-Seq1679f" "ACGGGTGTTGGGTCGTTTGT" "" 0)
COMMENT     #244=(CMSite "pET-seqF" "GGCCCCAAGGGGTTATGCTAGT" "" 0)
COMMENT     #245=(CMSite "pET-seqR" "GATCCCGCGAAATTAATACG" "" 0)
COMMENT     #246=(CMSite "1241F" "TGTAGGTTTGGCAAGCTAGC" "" 0)
COMMENT     #247=(CMSite "1563F" "CTGGGAAATCACCATAAACG" "" 0)
COMMENT     #248=(CMSite "3'AD" "AGATGGTGCACGATGCACAG" "" 0)
COMMENT     #249=(CMSite "3'AOX1" "GCAAATGGCATTCTGACATCC" "" 0)
COMMENT     #250=(CMSite "3'BD" "TAAGAGTCACTTTAAAATTTGTATC" "" 0)
COMMENT     #251=(CMSite "5'AOX1" "GACTGGTTCCAATTGACAAGC" "" 0)
COMMENT     #252=(CMSite "Amp"
COMMENT     "ATGAGTATTCAACATTTCCGTGTCGCCCTTATTCCCTTTTTTGCGGCATTTTGCCTTCCTGTTTTTG
            CTCACCCAGAAACGCTGGTGAAAGTAAAAGATGCTGAAGATCAGTTGGGTGCACGAGTGGGTTACATC
            GAACTGGATCTCAACAGCGGTAAGATCCTTGAGAGTTTTCGCCCCGAAGAACGTTTTCCAATGATGAG
            CACTTTTAAAGTTCTGCTATGTGGCGCGGTATTATCCCGTGTTGACGCCGGGCAAGAGCAACTCGGTC
            GCCGCATACACTATTCTCAGAATGACTTGGTTGAGTACTCACCAGTCACAGAAAAGCATCTTACGGAT
            GGCATGACAGTAAGAGAATTATGCAGTGCTGCCATAACCATGAGTGATAACACTGCGGCCAACTTACT
            TCTGACAACGATCGGAGGACCGAAGGAGCTAACCGCTTTTTTGCACAACATGGGGGATCATGTAACTC
            GCCTTGATCGTTGGGAACCGGAGCTGAATGAAGCCATACCAAACGACGAGCGTGACACCACGATGCCT
            GCAGCAATGGCAACAACGTTGCGCAAACTATTAACTGGCGAACTACTTACTCTAGCTTCCCGGCAACA
            ATTAATAGACTGGATGGAGGCGGATAAAGTTGCAGGACCACTTCTGCGCTCGGCCCTTCCGGCTGGCT
            GGTTTATTGCTGATAAATCTGGAGCCGGTGAGCGTGGGTCTCGCGGTATCATTGCAGCACTGGGGCCA
            GATGGTAAGCCCTCCCGTATCGTAGTTATCTACACGACGGGGAGTCAGGCAACTATGGATGAACGAAA
            TAGACAGATCGCTGAGATAGGTGCCTCACTGATTAAGCATTGG"
COMMENT     "" 0) #253=(CMSite "BGH" "TAGAAGGCACAGTCGAGG" "" 0)
COMMENT     #254=(CMSite "GAL4AD" "TCACACTACAATGGATG" "" 0)
COMMENT     #255=(CMSite "GLP2" "CTTTATGTTTTTGGCGTCTTCCA" "" 0)
COMMENT     #256=(CMSite "H1.3F" "GACGTCAATGGGAGTTTGTT" "" 0)
COMMENT     #257=(CMSite "M13F" "GTAAAACGACGGCCAG" "" 0)
COMMENT     #258=(CMSite "M13F(-47)" "CGCCAGGGTTTTCCCAGTCACGAC" "" 0)
COMMENT     #259=(CMSite "M13R" "CAGGAAACAGCTATGAC" "" 0)
COMMENT     #260=(CMSite "M13R(-48)" "AGCGGATAACAATTTCACACAGGA" "" 0)
COMMENT     #261=(CMSite "PBV220F" "AAGAAGGGCAGCATTCAAAG" "" 0)
COMMENT     #262=(CMSite "PBV220R" "CTGCGTTCTGATTTAATCTG" "" 0)
COMMENT     #263=(CMSite "pEGFP-C-5'" "CATGGTCCTGCTGGAGTTCGTG" "" 1 2145 0 100
            100
COMMENT     100)
COMMENT     #264=(CMSite "pEGFP-N-3'" "CGTCGCCGTCCAGCTCGACCAG" "" 1 1537 1 100
            100
COMMENT     100) #265=(CMSite "pEGFP-N-5'" "TGGGAGGTCTATATAAGCAGAG" "" 0)
COMMENT     #266=(CMSite "pGEX-3'" "CCGGGAGCTGCATGTGTCAGAGG" "" 1 4181 0 100 100
            100)
COMMENT     #267=(CMSite "pGEX-5'" "GGGCTGGCAAGCCACGTTTGGTG" "" 0)
COMMENT     #268=(CMSite "PRM1" "AACGCAGTCAGGCACCGTGT"
COMMENT     "Sense primer for PCR amplification of 86 - 1286 region of PBR322"
COMMENT     0)
COMMENT     #269=(CMSite "PRM2" "ATCCGTTAGCGAGGTGCCGC"
COMMENT     "Antisense primer for PCR amplification of 86 - 1286 region of
            PBR322"
COMMENT     0) #270=(CMSite "pRNA-CMV-F" "GTACGGTGGGAGGTCTATAT" "" 0)
COMMENT     #271=(CMSite "RVP3" "CTAGCAAAATAGGCTGTCCC" "" 0)
COMMENT     #272=(CMSite "S.tag" "CGAACGCCAGCACATGGAC" "" 0)
COMMENT     #273=(CMSite "SP6" "GATTTAGGTGACACTATAG" "" 0)
COMMENT     #274=(CMSite "T3" "ATTAACCCTCACTAAAGGGA" "" 0)
COMMENT     #275=(CMSite "T7 promotor" "TAATACGACTCACTATAGG" "" 0)
COMMENT     #276=(CMSite "T7 terminator" "TGCTAGTTATTGCTCAGCGG" "" 0)
COMMENT     #277=(CMSite "U6-5'" "TACGATACAAGGCTGTTAGAGAG" "" 0)
COMMENT     #278=(CMSite "pDEST26Nhis-Seq371f" "GGGGATTTCCAAGTCTCCAC" "" 0)
COMMENT     #279=(CMSite "pEF-DEST51-Seq3757R" "AGAAGCCATAGAGCCCACCG" "" 0)
COMMENT     #280=(CMSite "pRAY3-Seq1679f" "ACGGGTGTTGGGTCGTTTGT" "" 0)
COMMENT     #281=(CMSite "pGLY9427seqF" "GGCTTCTATGGAAGGTATCG" "" 0)
COMMENT     #282=(CMSite "pGLY9427seqR" "GGGAAATTTAGTATGCTGTG" "" 0)
COMMENT     #283=(CMSite "pBIND-ER-SeqF" "GGAGACTGATATGCCTCTAA" "" 0)
COMMENT     #284=(CMSite "pDONR221-SeqF" "AGGAGAGCGTTCACCGACAA" "" 0)
COMMENT     #285=(CMSite "pDEST8-SeqF" "TCTGGAAGGCGAGCATCGTT" "" 0)
COMMENT     #286=(CMSite "pDEST8-SeqR" "CACAACTAGAATGCAGTGAA" "" 0)
COMMENT     #287=(CMSite "pDONR221-SeqR" "TTAATCGCGGCCTCGACGTT" "" 0)
COMMENT     #288=(CMSite "pAd-seqR" "GGTTCCTTCCGGTATTGTCT" "" 0)
COMMENT     #289=(CMSite "pTRE 3G-Seq252F" "TAAGCTTTAGGCGTGTACGG" "" 0)
COMMENT     #290=(CMSite "pTRE 3G-Seq7488r" "GTCACACCACAGAAGTAAGG" "" 0)
COMMENT     #291=(CMSite "pGL3-enhancer-Seq187r" "CGTATCTCTTCATAGCCTTA" "" 0)
COMMENT     #292=(CMSite "pDEST20-Seq710f" "GAAGCTATCCCACAAATTGA" "" 0)
COMMENT     #293=(CMSite "pRAY3 MCS1-Seq1250r" "CCGACTGCATCTGCGTGTTC" "" 0)
COMMENT     #294=(CMSite "35S" "GACGCACAATCCCACTATCC" "" 0)
COMMENT     #295=(CMSite "PCMV-F" "TCTAAAAGCTGCGGAATTGT" "" 0)
COMMENT     #296=(CMSite "PCMV-R" "TCCAAACTCATCAATGTATC" "" 0)
COMMENT     #297=(CMSite "pMAL-C2X-F" "TGCGTACTGCGGTGATCAAC" "" 0)
COMMENT     #298=(CMSite "PVP4" "GACGATAGTCATGCCCCGCG" "" 0)
COMMENT     #299=(CMSite "T7-Term" "GCTAGTTATTGCTCAGCGG" "" 0)
COMMENT     #300=(CMSite "pBABE5" "CTTTATCCAGCCCTCAC" "" 0)
COMMENT     #301=(CMSite "pBABE3" "ACCCTAACTGACACACATTCC" "" 0)
COMMENT     #302=(CMSite "U6-5" "CAGTGCAGGGGAAAGAATAGTAGA" "" 0)
COMMENT     #303=(CMSite "pTT5-SPB-SeqR" "TATGTCCTTCCGAGTGAGAG" "" 0)
COMMENT     #304=(CMSite "pTT5-SPB-SeqF" "CCGATCTGGCCATACACTTG" "" 0)
COMMENT     #305=(CMSite "M13F-75" "CGGTCACAGCTTGTCTGTAA" "" 1 4158 1 100 100
            100)
COMMENT     #306=(CMSite "pEGFP-N1-seqF" "GCATTATGCCCAGTACATGA" "" 0)
COMMENT     #307=(CMSite "vDR325-seqF" "GCGCCACCAGACATAATAGC" "" 0)
COMMENT     #308=(CMSite "vDR325-seqR" "CCCCCTGAACCTGAAACATA" "" 0)
COMMENT     #309=(CMSite "PIRES-F" "CTTACTGACATCCACTTTGC" "" 0)
COMMENT     #310=(CMSite "PIRES-R" "CACTGCATTCTAGTTGTGGT" "" 0)
COMMENT     #311=(CMSite "PIRES3-EGFP-R" "AACGCACACCGGCCTTATTC" "" 0)
COMMENT     #312=(CMSite "pCOLD-F" "CAGTGTAGTAAGGCAAGTCC" "" 0)
COMMENT     #313=(CMSite "pCOLD-R" "GGGCCTGCGCATTCTCATTG" "" 0)
COMMENT     #314=(CMSite "pENTR-F" "CTACAAACTCTTCCTGTTAGTTAG" "" 0)
COMMENT     #315=(CMSite "pENTR-R" "ATGGCTCATAACACCCCTTG" "" 0)
COMMENT     #316=(CMSite "pEGFP-C-3" "TATGGCTGATTATGATCAGT" "" 0)
COMMENT     #317=(CMSite "pTET-GFP11-SeqR: " "TAGTTATTGCTCAGCGGTGG" "" 0)
COMMENT     #318=(CMSite "pLXSN-Seqf" "GCCCTTTGTACACCCTAAGC" "" 0)
COMMENT     #319=(CMSite "pBAC1-seqf " "CAAACTGGAAATGTCTATCAA" "" 0)
COMMENT     #320=(CMSite "pBAC1-seqr" "GTAAATCAACAACGCACAG" "" 0)
COMMENT     #321=(CMSite "pDEST40CMycSeqF" "CATCTACGTATTAGTCATCG" "" 0)
COMMENT     #322=(CMSite "pDEST20NGST-SeqF" "GCAAGCTACCTGAAATGCTG" "" 0)
COMMENT     #323=(CMSite "pDEST8-seq6384F" "TTCAGGAGATCGGAAGACCT" "" 0)
COMMENT     #324=(CMSite "pDEST8-seq2294R" "TCACTTATCTGGTTCGGATC" "" 0)
COMMENT     #325=(CMSite "pFastBacF" "GGATTATTCATACCGTCCCA" "" 0)
COMMENT     #326=(CMSite "pFastBacR" "CAAATGTGGTATGGCTGATT" "" 0)
COMMENT     #327=(CMSite "pFastBac-JJ-F" "AAATGATAACCATCTCGC" "" 0)
COMMENT     #328=(CMSite "pFastBac-JJ-F" "AAATGATAACCATCTCGC" "" 0)
COMMENT     #329=(CMSite "pDEST40NFlag-seqr" "CGGTGGGGTATCGACAGAGTG" "" 0)
COMMENT     #330=(CMSite "pETCOLA2-nHis-seqF " "TAATACTGTTGATGGGTGTCTGGT" "" 0)
COMMENT     #331=(CMSite "pETCOLA2-nHis-seqR" "TTTTAAAATGCCTTGACG" "" 0)
COMMENT     #332=(CMSite "pEF6/myc-his-seqf" "CAGCTTGGCACTTGATGTAAT" "" 0)
COMMENT     #333=(CMSite "SFG-GFPSeqf" "GACCCTGACATGACAAGAGT" "" 0)
COMMENT     #334=(CMSite "pCpGfree-Seqf" "TCACTGACTGTCTATGCCTG" "" 0)
COMMENT     #335=(CMSite "pBAD24Seqf" "GGCAGAAAAGTCCACATTGA" "" 0)
COMMENT     #336=(CMSite "pMAL-c5x-seqf" "TGAAAGACGCGCAGACTAA" "" 0)
COMMENT     #337=(CMSite "pIRESneo3-SeqR" "CCTCGTTTTTGGAAACTGAC" "" 0)
COMMENT     #338=(CMSite "pFastBacHT-Seqf" "CCTACATGTGCGAATGATGC" "" 0)
COMMENT     #339=(CMSite "pFastBacHT-SeqF" "CTGTGAAAAAGCATACTGGA" "" 0))
            (CObList)
COMMENT     (CObList) (CObList) (CObList) (CObList)
COMMENT     (CTextView 0
COMMENT     #340=(CGroupPar (CParagraph 0 (0 0) 1 2 0 0 180)
COMMENT     (CObjectList
COMMENT     #341=(CRefLinePar
COMMENT     (CLinePar (CParagraph 0 (0 0) 0 2 0 1 233)
COMMENT     "014-pAAV-EF1a-Chr2d-EGFP" 2) 5 "" 0 4)
COMMENT     #342=(CFolderPar
COMMENT     (CGroupPar (CParagraph 1 (0 0) 1 1 0 0 178)
COMMENT     (CObjectList
COMMENT     #343=(CLinePar (CParagraph 0 (0 0) 1 2 1 0 180)
COMMENT     "DNA '014-pAAV-EF1a-Chr2d-EGFP'" 1)
COMMENT     #344=(CLinePar (CParagraph 0 (0 0) 1 2 1 0 180)
COMMENT     "Foreign object. Author: UNKNOWN. Original author: UNKNOWN"
COMMENT     1)
COMMENT     #345=(CLinePar (CParagraph 0 (0 0) 1 2 1 0 180)
COMMENT     "Creation Date: ? (no data)" 1)
COMMENT     #346=(CLinePar (CParagraph 0 (0 0) 1 2 1 0 180)
COMMENT     "Last Modification Date: ? (no data)" 1)
COMMENT     #347=(CLinePar (CParagraph 0 (0 0) 1 2 1 0 180)
COMMENT     "length: 6112 bp" 1)
COMMENT     #348=(CLinePar (CParagraph 0 (0 0) 1 2 1 0 180)
COMMENT     "storage type: Basic" 1)
COMMENT     #349=(CLinePar (CParagraph 0 (0 0) 1 2 1 0 180)
COMMENT     "form: Circular" 1))) "General Description")
COMMENT     #350=(CFolderPar
COMMENT     (CGroupPar (CParagraph 2 (0 0) 1 1 0 0 178)
COMMENT     (CObjectList
COMMENT     #351=(CLinePar (CParagraph 0 (0 0) 1 2 1 0 180)
COMMENT     "Original Source Database: GenBank" 1)
COMMENT     #352=(CLinePar (CParagraph 0 (0 0) 1 2 1 0 180)
COMMENT     "Division: UNA" 1)
COMMENT     #353=(CLinePar (CParagraph 0 (0 0) 1 2 1 0 180)
COMMENT     "Modification Date in the Original DB: 28-MAR-2011"
COMMENT     1))) "Standard Fields")
COMMENT     #354=(CRefLinePar
COMMENT     (CLinePar (CParagraph 0 (0 0) 0 2 0 0 233) "Comments" 2) 1
COMMENT     "" 0 0)
COMMENT     #355=(CFolderPar
COMMENT     (CGroupPar (CParagraph 8 (0 0) 1 2 0 0 178) (CObjectList))
COMMENT     "Annotations")
COMMENT     #356=(CFolderPar
COMMENT     (CGroupPar (CParagraph 12 (6 0) 1 1 0 0 178)
COMMENT     (CObjectList
COMMENT     #357=(CFolderPar
COMMENT     (CGroupPar (CParagraph 4 (7 4 0) 1 1 1 0 178)
COMMENT     (CObjectList
COMMENT     #358=(CFolderPar
COMMENT     (CGroupPar
COMMENT     (CParagraph 150 (3 #194# 0) 1 2 2 0 327)
COMMENT     (CObjectList
COMMENT     #359=(CLinePar
COMMENT     (CParagraph 0 (0 0) 1 2 3 0 180)
COMMENT     "Start: 150 End: 555 " 1)))
COMMENT     "Epha7_2kbCE.FMI")
COMMENT     #360=(CFolderPar
COMMENT     (CGroupPar
COMMENT     (CParagraph 562 (3 #186# 0) 1 2 2 0 327)
COMMENT     (CObjectList
COMMENT     #361=(CLinePar
COMMENT     (CParagraph 0 (0 0) 1 2 3 0 180)
COMMENT     "Start: 562 End: 1491" 1)
COMMENT     #362=(CLinePar
COMMENT     (CParagraph 0 (0 0) 1 2 3 0 180)
COMMENT     "Original Location Description:" 1)
COMMENT     #363=(CLinePar
COMMENT     (CParagraph 0 (0 0) 1 2 3 0 180)
COMMENT     " 1438..2367" 1))) "Chr2d")
COMMENT     #364=(CFolderPar
COMMENT     (CGroupPar
COMMENT     (CParagraph 1492 (3 #187# 0) 1 2 2 0 327)
COMMENT     (CObjectList
COMMENT     #365=(CLinePar
COMMENT     (CParagraph 0 (0 0) 1 2 3 0 180)
COMMENT     "Start: 1492 End: 2214" 1)
COMMENT     #366=(CLinePar
COMMENT     (CParagraph 0 (0 0) 1 2 3 0 180)
COMMENT     "Original Location Description:" 1)
COMMENT     #367=(CLinePar
COMMENT     (CParagraph 0 (0 0) 1 2 3 0 180)
COMMENT     " 2368..3090" 1))) "EGFP")))
COMMENT     "CDS (3 total)")
COMMENT     #368=(CFolderPar
COMMENT     (CGroupPar (CParagraph 21 (7 21 0) 1 1 1 0 178)
COMMENT     (CObjectList
COMMENT     #369=(CFolderPar
COMMENT     (CGroupPar
COMMENT     (CParagraph 1 (3 #185# 0) 1 2 2 0 194)
COMMENT     (CObjectList
COMMENT     #370=(CLinePar
COMMENT     (CParagraph 0 (0 0) 1 2 3 0 180)
COMMENT     "Start: 1 End: 141 " 1)
COMMENT     #371=(CLinePar
COMMENT     (CParagraph 0 (0 0) 1 2 3 0 180)
COMMENT     "Unknown feature type:Misc._feature"
COMMENT     1)
COMMENT     #372=(CLinePar
COMMENT     (CParagraph 0 (0 0) 1 2 3 0 180)
COMMENT     "Original Location Description:" 1)
COMMENT     #373=(CLinePar
COMMENT     (CParagraph 0 (0 0) 1 2 3 0 180)
COMMENT     " 1..141" 1))) "L-ITR")
COMMENT     #374=(CFolderPar
COMMENT     (CGroupPar
COMMENT     (CParagraph 2229 (3 #188# 0) 1 2 2 0 194)
COMMENT     (CObjectList
COMMENT     #375=(CLinePar
COMMENT     (CParagraph 0 (0 0) 1 2 3 0 180)
COMMENT     "Start: 2229 End: 2837" 1)
COMMENT     #376=(CLinePar
COMMENT     (CParagraph 0 (0 0) 1 2 3 0 180)
COMMENT     "Unknown feature type:Misc._feature"
COMMENT     1)
COMMENT     #377=(CLinePar
COMMENT     (CParagraph 0 (0 0) 1 2 3 0 180)
COMMENT     "Original Location Description:" 1)
COMMENT     #378=(CLinePar
COMMENT     (CParagraph 0 (0 0) 1 2 3 0 180)
COMMENT     " 3105..3713" 1))) "WPRE")
COMMENT     #379=(CFolderPar
COMMENT     (CGroupPar
COMMENT     (CParagraph 3375 (3 #190# 0) 1 2 2 0 194)
COMMENT     (CObjectList
COMMENT     #380=(CLinePar
COMMENT     (CParagraph 0 (0 0) 1 2 3 0 180)
COMMENT     "Start: 3375 End: 3515" 1)
COMMENT     #381=(CLinePar
COMMENT     (CParagraph 0 (0 0) 1 2 3 0 180)
COMMENT     "Unknown feature type:Misc._feature"
COMMENT     1)
COMMENT     #382=(CLinePar
COMMENT     (CParagraph 0 (0 0) 1 2 3 0 180)
COMMENT     "Original Location Description:" 1)
COMMENT     #383=(CLinePar
COMMENT     (CParagraph 0 (0 0) 1 2 3 0 180)
COMMENT     " 4251..4391" 1))) "R-ITR")
COMMENT     #384=(CFolderPar
COMMENT     (CGroupPar
COMMENT     (CParagraph 4432 (3 #192# 0) 1 2 2 0 194)
COMMENT     (CObjectList
COMMENT     #385=(CLinePar
COMMENT     (CParagraph 0 (0 0) 1 2 3 0 180)
COMMENT     "Start: 4432 End: 5289" 1)
COMMENT     #386=(CLinePar
COMMENT     (CParagraph 0 (0 0) 1 2 3 0 180)
COMMENT     "Unknown feature type:Misc._feature"
COMMENT     1)
COMMENT     #387=(CLinePar
COMMENT     (CParagraph 0 (0 0) 1 2 3 0 180)
COMMENT     "Original Location Description:" 1)
COMMENT     #388=(CLinePar
COMMENT     (CParagraph 0 (0 0) 1 2 3 0 180)
COMMENT     " 5308..6165" 1))) "AmpR")))
COMMENT     "Misc. Feature (4 total)")
COMMENT     #389=(CFolderPar
COMMENT     (CGroupPar (CParagraph 25 (7 25 0) 1 1 1 0 178)
COMMENT     (CObjectList
COMMENT     #390=(CFolderPar
COMMENT     (CGroupPar
COMMENT     (CParagraph 2857 (3 #189# 0) 1 2 2 0 194)
COMMENT     (CObjectList
COMMENT     #391=(CLinePar
COMMENT     (CParagraph 0 (0 0) 1 2 3 0 180)
COMMENT     "Start: 2857 End: 3335" 1)
COMMENT     #392=(CLinePar
COMMENT     (CParagraph 0 (0 0) 1 2 3 0 180)
COMMENT     "Unknown feature type:PolyA_signal"
COMMENT     1)
COMMENT     #393=(CLinePar
COMMENT     (CParagraph 0 (0 0) 1 2 3 0 180)
COMMENT     "Original Location Description:" 1)
COMMENT     #394=(CLinePar
COMMENT     (CParagraph 0 (0 0) 1 2 3 0 180)
COMMENT     " 3733..4211" 1))) "hGH polyA")))
COMMENT     "PolyA Signal (1 total)")
COMMENT     #395=(CFolderPar
COMMENT     (CGroupPar (CParagraph 33 (7 33 0) 1 1 1 0 178)
COMMENT     (CObjectList
COMMENT     #396=(CFolderPar
COMMENT     (CGroupPar
COMMENT     (CParagraph 3607 (3 #191# 0) 1 2 2 0 194)
COMMENT     (CObjectList
COMMENT     #397=(CLinePar
COMMENT     (CParagraph 0 (0 0) 1 2 3 0 180)
COMMENT     "Start: 3607 End: 3913" 1)
COMMENT     #398=(CLinePar
COMMENT     (CParagraph 0 (0 0) 1 2 3 0 180)
COMMENT     "Unknown feature type:Replication_ori"
COMMENT     1)
COMMENT     #399=(CLinePar
COMMENT     (CParagraph 0 (0 0) 1 2 3 0 180)
COMMENT     "Original Location Description:" 1)
COMMENT     #400=(CLinePar
COMMENT     (CParagraph 0 (0 0) 1 2 3 0 180)
COMMENT     " 4483..4789" 1))) "f1 Origin")
COMMENT     #401=(CFolderPar
COMMENT     (CGroupPar
COMMENT     (CParagraph 5440 (3 #193# 0) 1 2 2 0 194)
COMMENT     (CObjectList
COMMENT     #402=(CLinePar
COMMENT     (CParagraph 0 (0 0) 1 2 3 0 180)
COMMENT     "Start: 5440 End: 6107" 1)
COMMENT     #403=(CLinePar
COMMENT     (CParagraph 0 (0 0) 1 2 3 0 180)
COMMENT     "Unknown feature type:Replication_ori"
COMMENT     1)
COMMENT     #404=(CLinePar
COMMENT     (CParagraph 0 (0 0) 1 2 3 0 180)
COMMENT     "Original Location Description:" 1)
COMMENT     #405=(CLinePar
COMMENT     (CParagraph 0 (0 0) 1 2 3 0 180)
COMMENT     " 6316..6983" 1))) "pUC ori")))
COMMENT     "Replication Origin (2 total)"))) "Feature Map")
COMMENT     #406=(CFolderPar
COMMENT     (CGroupPar (CParagraph 13 (0 0) 1 1 0 0 178)
COMMENT     (CObjectList
COMMENT     #407=(CRSFolderPar
COMMENT     (CFolderPar
COMMENT     (CGroupPar (CParagraph 33597696 (8 0) 1 1 1 0 178)
COMMENT     (CObjectList)) "AflII: 0 sites") 1 5 "CTTAAG"
COMMENT     "GAATTC")
COMMENT     #408=(CRSFolderPar
COMMENT     (CFolderPar
COMMENT     (CGroupPar (CParagraph 33644864 (8 0) 1 1 1 0 178)
COMMENT     (CObjectList)) "AgeI: 0 sites") 1 5 "ACCGGT"
COMMENT     "TGGCCA")
COMMENT     #409=(CRSFolderPar
COMMENT     (CFolderPar
COMMENT     (CGroupPar (CParagraph 33597616 (8 0) 1 1 1 0 178)
COMMENT     (CObjectList)) "ApaI: 0 sites") 5 1 "GGGCCC"
COMMENT     "CCCGGG")
COMMENT     #410=(CRSFolderPar
COMMENT     (CFolderPar
COMMENT     (CGroupPar (CParagraph 33597536 (8 0) 1 1 1 0 178)
COMMENT     (CObjectList
COMMENT     #411=(CGroupPar
COMMENT     (CParagraph 0 (10 #147# 0) 1 2 2 0 180)
COMMENT     (CObjectList
COMMENT     #412=(CLinePar
COMMENT     (CParagraph 0 (1 #147# 1) 1 2 2 0
COMMENT     191) " N1: 2449 " 1)
COMMENT     #413=(CLinePar
COMMENT     (CParagraph 0 (1 #147# 2) 1 2 2 0
COMMENT     191) " N2: 4051 " 1)
COMMENT     #414=(CLinePar
COMMENT     (CParagraph 0 (1 #147# 3) 1 2 2 0
COMMENT     191) " N3: 4548 " 1)
COMMENT     #415=(CLinePar
COMMENT     (CParagraph 0 (1 #147# 4) 1 2 2 0
COMMENT     191) " N4: 5794 " 1)))))
COMMENT     "ApaLI: 4 sites") 1 5 "GTGCAC" "CACGTG")
COMMENT     #416=(CRSFolderPar
COMMENT     (CFolderPar
COMMENT     (CGroupPar (CParagraph 33646144 (8 0) 1 1 1 0 178)
COMMENT     (CObjectList)) "AvrII: 0 sites") 1 5 "CCTAGG"
COMMENT     "GGATCC")
COMMENT     #417=(CRSFolderPar
COMMENT     (CFolderPar
COMMENT     (CGroupPar (CParagraph 33597456 (8 0) 1 1 1 0 178)
COMMENT     (CObjectList
COMMENT     #418=(CGroupPar
COMMENT     (CParagraph 0 (10 #148# 0) 1 2 2 0 180)
COMMENT     (CObjectList
COMMENT     #419=(CLinePar
COMMENT     (CParagraph 0 (1 #148# 1) 1 2 2 0
COMMENT     191) " N1: 551 " 1)))))
COMMENT     "BamHI: 1 site") 1 5 "GGATCC" "CCTAGG")
COMMENT     #420=(CRSFolderPar
COMMENT     (CFolderPar
COMMENT     (CGroupPar (CParagraph 33646064 (8 0) 1 1 1 0 178)
COMMENT     (CObjectList
COMMENT     #421=(CGroupPar
COMMENT     (CParagraph 0 (10 #168# 0) 1 2 2 0 180)
COMMENT     (CObjectList
COMMENT     #422=(CLinePar
COMMENT     (CParagraph 0 (1 #168# 1) 1 2 2 0
COMMENT     191)
COMMENT     " N1: 2768 (on complementary strand)"
COMMENT     1)
COMMENT     #423=(CLinePar
COMMENT     (CParagraph 0 (1 #168# 2) 1 2 2 0
COMMENT     191) " N2: 3040 " 1)))))
COMMENT     "BbsI: 2 sites") 8 12 "GAAGACNNNNNNN"
COMMENT     "CTTCTGNNNNNNN")
COMMENT     #424=(CRSFolderPar
COMMENT     (CFolderPar
COMMENT     (CGroupPar (CParagraph 33598576 (8 0) 1 1 1 0 178)
COMMENT     (CObjectList
COMMENT     #425=(CGroupPar
COMMENT     (CParagraph 0 (10 #149# 0) 1 2 2 0 180)
COMMENT     (CObjectList
COMMENT     #426=(CLinePar
COMMENT     (CParagraph 0 (1 #149# 1) 1 2 2 0
COMMENT     191) " N1: 810 " 1)
COMMENT     #427=(CLinePar
COMMENT     (CParagraph 0 (1 #149# 2) 1 2 2 0
COMMENT     191) " N2: 2852 " 1)))))
COMMENT     "BglII: 2 sites") 1 5 "AGATCT" "TCTAGA")
COMMENT     #428=(CRSFolderPar
COMMENT     (CFolderPar
COMMENT     (CGroupPar (CParagraph 33645984 (8 0) 1 1 1 0 178)
COMMENT     (CObjectList
COMMENT     #429=(CGroupPar
COMMENT     (CParagraph 0 (10 #169# 0) 1 2 2 0 180)
COMMENT     (CObjectList
COMMENT     #430=(CLinePar
COMMENT     (CParagraph 0 (1 #169# 1) 1 2 2 0
COMMENT     191)
COMMENT     " N1: 230 (on complementary strand)"
COMMENT     1)
COMMENT     #431=(CLinePar
COMMENT     (CParagraph 0 (1 #169# 2) 1 2 2 0
COMMENT     191) " N2: 3249 " 1)
COMMENT     #432=(CLinePar
COMMENT     (CParagraph 0 (1 #169# 3) 1 2 2 0
COMMENT     191) " N3: 5154 " 1)))))
COMMENT     "BsaI: 3 sites") 7 11 "GGTCTCNNNNNN"
COMMENT     "CCAGAGNNNNNN")
COMMENT     #433=(CRSFolderPar
COMMENT     (CFolderPar
COMMENT     (CGroupPar (CParagraph 33645904 (8 0) 1 1 1 0 178)
COMMENT     (CObjectList)) "BspEI: 0 sites") 1 5 "TCCGGA"
COMMENT     "AGGCCT")
COMMENT     #434=(CRSFolderPar
COMMENT     (CFolderPar
COMMENT     (CGroupPar (CParagraph 33645824 (8 0) 1 1 1 0 178)
COMMENT     (CObjectList
COMMENT     #435=(CGroupPar
COMMENT     (CParagraph 0 (10 #171# 0) 1 2 2 0 180)
COMMENT     (CObjectList
COMMENT     #436=(CLinePar
COMMENT     (CParagraph 0 (1 #171# 1) 1 2 2 0
COMMENT     191) " N1: 2202 " 1)))))
COMMENT     "BsrGI: 1 site") 1 5 "TGTACA" "ACATGT")
COMMENT     #437=(CRSFolderPar
COMMENT     (CFolderPar
COMMENT     (CGroupPar (CParagraph 33645744 (8 0) 1 1 1 0 178)
COMMENT     (CObjectList
COMMENT     #438=(CGroupPar
COMMENT     (CParagraph 0 (10 #172# 0) 1 2 2 0 180)
COMMENT     (CObjectList
COMMENT     #439=(CLinePar
COMMENT     (CParagraph 0 (1 #172# 1) 1 2 2 0
COMMENT     191) " N1: 1157 " 1)
COMMENT     #440=(CLinePar
COMMENT     (CParagraph 0 (1 #172# 2) 1 2 2 0
COMMENT     191) " N2: 3348 " 1)))))
COMMENT     "BstEII: 2 sites") 1 6 "GGTNACC" "CCANTGG")
COMMENT     #441=(CRSFolderPar
COMMENT     (CFolderPar
COMMENT     (CGroupPar (CParagraph 33645664 (8 0) 1 1 1 0 178)
COMMENT     (CObjectList
COMMENT     #442=(CGroupPar
COMMENT     (CParagraph 0 (10 #173# 0) 1 2 2 0 180)
COMMENT     (CObjectList
COMMENT     #443=(CLinePar
COMMENT     (CParagraph 0 (1 #173# 1) 1 2 2 0
COMMENT     191) " N1: 2235 " 1)
COMMENT     #444=(CLinePar
COMMENT     (CParagraph 0 (1 #173# 2) 1 2 2 0
COMMENT     191) " N2: 2830 " 1)))))
COMMENT     "ClaI: 2 sites") 2 4 "ATCGAT" "TAGCTA")
COMMENT     #445=(CRSFolderPar
COMMENT     (CFolderPar
COMMENT     (CGroupPar (CParagraph 33597296 (8 0) 1 1 1 0 178)
COMMENT     (CObjectList
COMMENT     #446=(CGroupPar
COMMENT     (CParagraph 0 (10 #150# 0) 1 2 2 0 180)
COMMENT     (CObjectList
COMMENT     #447=(CLinePar
COMMENT     (CParagraph 0 (1 #150# 1) 1 2 2 0
COMMENT     191) " N1: 2216 " 1)))))
COMMENT     "EcoRI: 1 site") 1 5 "GAATTC" "CTTAAG")
COMMENT     #448=(CRSFolderPar
COMMENT     (CFolderPar
COMMENT     (CGroupPar (CParagraph 33122936 (8 0) 1 1 1 0 178)
COMMENT     (CObjectList
COMMENT     #449=(CGroupPar
COMMENT     (CParagraph 0 (10 #151# 0) 1 2 2 0 180)
COMMENT     (CObjectList
COMMENT     #450=(CLinePar
COMMENT     (CParagraph 0 (1 #151# 1) 1 2 2 0
COMMENT     191) " N1: 2224 " 1)))))
COMMENT     "EcoRV: 1 site") 3 3 "GATATC" "CTATAG")
COMMENT     #451=(CRSFolderPar
COMMENT     (CFolderPar
COMMENT     (CGroupPar (CParagraph 33645104 (8 0) 1 1 1 0 178)
COMMENT     (CObjectList)) "FseI: 0 sites") 6 2 "GGCCGGCC"
COMMENT     "CCGGCCGG")
COMMENT     #452=(CRSFolderPar
COMMENT     (CFolderPar
COMMENT     (CGroupPar (CParagraph 33250088 (8 0) 1 1 1 0 178)
COMMENT     (CObjectList
COMMENT     #453=(CGroupPar
COMMENT     (CParagraph 0 (10 #152# 0) 1 2 2 0 180)
COMMENT     (CObjectList
COMMENT     #454=(CLinePar
COMMENT     (CParagraph 0 (1 #152# 1) 1 2 2 0
COMMENT     191) " N1: 2228 " 1)))))
COMMENT     "HindIII: 1 site") 1 5 "AAGCTT" "TTCGAA")
COMMENT     #455=(CRSFolderPar
COMMENT     (CFolderPar
COMMENT     (CGroupPar (CParagraph 33645584 (8 0) 1 1 1 0 178)
COMMENT     (CObjectList)) "HpaI: 0 sites") 3 3 "GTTAAC"
COMMENT     "CAATTG")
COMMENT     #456=(CRSFolderPar
COMMENT     (CFolderPar
COMMENT     (CGroupPar (CParagraph 33368624 (8 0) 1 1 1 0 178)
COMMENT     (CObjectList
COMMENT     #457=(CGroupPar
COMMENT     (CParagraph 0 (10 #153# 0) 1 2 2 0 180)
COMMENT     (CObjectList
COMMENT     #458=(CLinePar
COMMENT     (CParagraph 0 (1 #153# 1) 1 2 2 0
COMMENT     191) " N1: 1490 " 1)))))
COMMENT     "KpnI: 1 site") 5 1 "GGTACC" "CCATGG")
COMMENT     #459=(CRSFolderPar
COMMENT     (CFolderPar
COMMENT     (CGroupPar (CParagraph 33598416 (8 0) 1 1 1 0 178)
COMMENT     (CObjectList
COMMENT     #460=(CGroupPar
COMMENT     (CParagraph 0 (10 #154# 0) 1 2 2 0 180)
COMMENT     (CObjectList
COMMENT     #461=(CLinePar
COMMENT     (CParagraph 0 (1 #154# 1) 1 2 2 0
COMMENT     191) " N1: 151 " 1)))))
COMMENT     "MluI: 1 site") 1 5 "ACGCGT" "TGCGCA")
COMMENT     #462=(CRSFolderPar
COMMENT     (CFolderPar
COMMENT     (CGroupPar (CParagraph 33645024 (8 0) 1 1 1 0 178)
COMMENT     (CObjectList
COMMENT     #463=(CGroupPar
COMMENT     (CParagraph 0 (10 #181# 0) 1 2 2 0 180)
COMMENT     (CObjectList
COMMENT     #464=(CLinePar
COMMENT     (CParagraph 0 (1 #181# 1) 1 2 2 0
COMMENT     191) " N1: 2754 " 1)
COMMENT     #465=(CLinePar
COMMENT     (CParagraph 0 (1 #181# 2) 1 2 2 0
COMMENT     191) " N2: 3718 " 1)))))
COMMENT     "NaeI: 2 sites") 3 3 "GCCGGC" "CGGCCG")
COMMENT     #466=(CRSFolderPar
COMMENT     (CFolderPar
COMMENT     (CGroupPar (CParagraph 33598096 (8 0) 1 1 1 0 178)
COMMENT     (CObjectList
COMMENT     #467=(CGroupPar
COMMENT     (CParagraph 0 (10 #155# 0) 1 2 2 0 180)
COMMENT     (CObjectList
COMMENT     #468=(CLinePar
COMMENT     (CParagraph 0 (1 #155# 1) 1 2 2 0
COMMENT     191) " N1: 561 " 1)
COMMENT     #469=(CLinePar
COMMENT     (CParagraph 0 (1 #155# 2) 1 2 2 0
COMMENT     191) " N2: 1008 " 1)
COMMENT     #470=(CLinePar
COMMENT     (CParagraph 0 (1 #155# 3) 1 2 2 0
COMMENT     191) " N3: 1062 " 1)
COMMENT     #471=(CLinePar
COMMENT     (CParagraph 0 (1 #155# 4) 1 2 2 0
COMMENT     191) " N4: 1491 " 1)))))
COMMENT     "NcoI: 4 sites") 1 5 "CCATGG" "GGTACC")
COMMENT     #472=(CRSFolderPar
COMMENT     (CFolderPar
COMMENT     (CGroupPar (CParagraph 33598016 (8 0) 1 1 1 0 178)
COMMENT     (CObjectList)) "NdeI: 0 sites") 2 4 "CATATG"
COMMENT     "GTATAC")
COMMENT     #473=(CRSFolderPar
COMMENT     (CFolderPar
COMMENT     (CGroupPar (CParagraph 33645504 (8 0) 1 1 1 0 178)
COMMENT     (CObjectList)) "NheI: 0 sites") 1 5 "GCTAGC"
COMMENT     "CGATCG")
COMMENT     #474=(CRSFolderPar
COMMENT     (CFolderPar
COMMENT     (CGroupPar (CParagraph 33597936 (8 0) 1 1 1 0 178)
COMMENT     (CObjectList
COMMENT     #475=(CGroupPar
COMMENT     (CParagraph 0 (10 #157# 0) 1 2 2 0 180)
COMMENT     (CObjectList
COMMENT     #476=(CLinePar
COMMENT     (CParagraph 0 (1 #157# 1) 1 2 2 0
COMMENT     191) " N1: 144 " 1)
COMMENT     #477=(CLinePar
COMMENT     (CParagraph 0 (1 #157# 2) 1 2 2 0
COMMENT     191) " N2: 3369 " 1)))))
COMMENT     "NotI: 2 sites") 2 6 "GCGGCCGC" "CGCCGGCG")
COMMENT     #478=(CRSFolderPar
COMMENT     (CFolderPar
COMMENT     (CGroupPar (CParagraph 33645184 (8 0) 1 1 1 0 178)
COMMENT     (CObjectList)) "NruI: 0 sites") 3 3 "TCGCGA"
COMMENT     "AGCGCT")
COMMENT     #479=(CRSFolderPar
COMMENT     (CFolderPar
COMMENT     (CGroupPar (CParagraph 33644784 (8 0) 1 1 1 0 178)
COMMENT     (CObjectList)) "PmeI: 0 sites") 4 4 "GTTTAAAC"
COMMENT     "CAAATTTG")
COMMENT     #480=(CRSFolderPar
COMMENT     (CFolderPar
COMMENT     (CGroupPar (CParagraph 33597856 (8 0) 1 1 1 0 178)
COMMENT     (CObjectList
COMMENT     #481=(CGroupPar
COMMENT     (CParagraph 0 (10 #158# 0) 1 2 2 0 180)
COMMENT     (CObjectList
COMMENT     #482=(CLinePar
COMMENT     (CParagraph 0 (1 #158# 1) 1 2 2 0
COMMENT     191) " N1: 3356 " 1)))))
COMMENT     "PmlI: 1 site") 3 3 "CACGTG" "GTGCAC")
COMMENT     #483=(CRSFolderPar
COMMENT     (CFolderPar
COMMENT     (CGroupPar (CParagraph 33642704 (8 0) 1 1 1 0 178)
COMMENT     (CObjectList
COMMENT     #484=(CGroupPar
COMMENT     (CParagraph 0 (10 #159# 0) 1 2 2 0 180)
COMMENT     (CObjectList
COMMENT     #485=(CLinePar
COMMENT     (CParagraph 0 (1 #159# 1) 1 2 2 0
COMMENT     191) " N1: 7 " 1)
COMMENT     #486=(CLinePar
COMMENT     (CParagraph 0 (1 #159# 2) 1 2 2 0
COMMENT     191) " N2: 3514 " 1)))))
COMMENT     "PstI: 2 sites") 5 1 "CTGCAG" "GACGTC")
COMMENT     #487=(CRSFolderPar
COMMENT     (CFolderPar
COMMENT     (CGroupPar (CParagraph 33645424 (8 0) 1 1 1 0 178)
COMMENT     (CObjectList
COMMENT     #488=(CGroupPar
COMMENT     (CParagraph 0 (10 #176# 0) 1 2 2 0 180)
COMMENT     (CObjectList
COMMENT     #489=(CLinePar
COMMENT     (CParagraph 0 (1 #176# 1) 1 2 2 0
COMMENT     191) " N1: 4851 " 1)))))
COMMENT     "PvuI: 1 site") 4 2 "CGATCG" "GCTAGC")
COMMENT     #490=(CRSFolderPar
COMMENT     (CFolderPar
COMMENT     (CGroupPar (CParagraph 33642784 (8 0) 1 1 1 0 178)
COMMENT     (CObjectList)) "SacI: 0 sites") 5 1 "GAGCTC"
COMMENT     "CTCGAG")
COMMENT     #491=(CRSFolderPar
COMMENT     (CFolderPar
COMMENT     (CGroupPar (CParagraph 33642864 (8 0) 1 1 1 0 178)
COMMENT     (CObjectList)) "SalI: 0 sites") 1 5 "GTCGAC"
COMMENT     "CAGCTG")
COMMENT     #492=(CRSFolderPar
COMMENT     (CFolderPar
COMMENT     (CGroupPar (CParagraph 33644944 (8 0) 1 1 1 0 178)
COMMENT     (CObjectList
COMMENT     #493=(CGroupPar
COMMENT     (CParagraph 0 (10 #182# 0) 1 2 2 0 180)
COMMENT     (CObjectList
COMMENT     #494=(CLinePar
COMMENT     (CParagraph 0 (1 #182# 1) 1 2 2 0
COMMENT     191) " N1: 4739 " 1)))))
COMMENT     "ScaI: 1 site") 3 3 "AGTACT" "TCATGA")
COMMENT     #495=(CRSFolderPar
COMMENT     (CFolderPar
COMMENT     (CGroupPar (CParagraph 33642944 (8 0) 1 1 1 0 178)
COMMENT     (CObjectList
COMMENT     #496=(CGroupPar
COMMENT     (CParagraph 0 (10 #162# 0) 1 2 2 0 180)
COMMENT     (CObjectList
COMMENT     #497=(CLinePar
COMMENT     (CParagraph 0 (1 #162# 1) 1 2 2 0
COMMENT     191) " N1: 43 " 1)
COMMENT     #498=(CLinePar
COMMENT     (CParagraph 0 (1 #162# 2) 1 2 2 0
COMMENT     191) " N2: 54 " 1)
COMMENT     #499=(CLinePar
COMMENT     (CParagraph 0 (1 #162# 3) 1 2 2 0
COMMENT     191) " N3: 3463 " 1)
COMMENT     #500=(CLinePar
COMMENT     (CParagraph 0 (1 #162# 4) 1 2 2 0
COMMENT     191) " N4: 3474 " 1)))))
COMMENT     "SmaI: 4 sites") 3 3 "CCCGGG" "GGGCCC")
COMMENT     #501=(CRSFolderPar
COMMENT     (CFolderPar
COMMENT     (CGroupPar (CParagraph 33654944 (8 0) 1 1 1 0 178)
COMMENT     (CObjectList)) "SpeI: 0 sites") 1 5 "ACTAGT"
COMMENT     "TGATCA")
COMMENT     #502=(CRSFolderPar
COMMENT     (CFolderPar
COMMENT     (CGroupPar (CParagraph 33645344 (8 0) 1 1 1 0 178)
COMMENT     (CObjectList
COMMENT     #503=(CGroupPar
COMMENT     (CParagraph 0 (10 #177# 0) 1 2 2 0 180)
COMMENT     (CObjectList
COMMENT     #504=(CLinePar
COMMENT     (CParagraph 0 (1 #177# 1) 1 2 2 0
COMMENT     191) " N1: 3176 " 1)))))
COMMENT     "SphI: 1 site") 5 1 "GCATGC" "CGTACG")
COMMENT     #505=(CRSFolderPar
COMMENT     (CFolderPar
COMMENT     (CGroupPar (CParagraph 33645264 (8 0) 1 1 1 0 178)
COMMENT     (CObjectList
COMMENT     #506=(CGroupPar
COMMENT     (CParagraph 0 (10 #178# 0) 1 2 2 0 180)
COMMENT     (CObjectList
COMMENT     #507=(CLinePar
COMMENT     (CParagraph 0 (1 #178# 1) 1 2 2 0
COMMENT     191) " N1: 1145 " 1)))))
COMMENT     "StuI: 1 site") 3 3 "AGGCCT" "TCCGGA")
COMMENT     #508=(CRSFolderPar
COMMENT     (CFolderPar
COMMENT     (CGroupPar (CParagraph 33654864 (8 0) 1 1 1 0 178)
COMMENT     (CObjectList)) "XbaI: 0 sites") 1 5 "TCTAGA"
COMMENT     "AGATCT")
COMMENT     #509=(CRSFolderPar
COMMENT     (CFolderPar
COMMENT     (CGroupPar (CParagraph 33654784 (8 0) 1 1 1 0 178)
COMMENT     (CObjectList
COMMENT     #510=(CGroupPar
COMMENT     (CParagraph 0 (10 #165# 0) 1 2 2 0 180)
COMMENT     (CObjectList
COMMENT     #511=(CLinePar
COMMENT     (CParagraph 0 (1 #165# 1) 1 2 2 0
COMMENT     191) " N1: 848 " 1)
COMMENT     #512=(CLinePar
COMMENT     (CParagraph 0 (1 #165# 2) 1 2 2 0
COMMENT     191) " N2: 2846 " 1)))))
COMMENT     "XhoI: 2 sites") 1 5 "CTCGAG" "GAGCTC")
COMMENT     #513=(CRSFolderPar
COMMENT     (CFolderPar
COMMENT     (CGroupPar (CParagraph 33646224 (8 0) 1 1 1 0 178)
COMMENT     (CObjectList
COMMENT     #514=(CGroupPar
COMMENT     (CParagraph 0 (10 #166# 0) 1 2 2 0 180)
COMMENT     (CObjectList
COMMENT     #515=(CLinePar
COMMENT     (CParagraph 0 (1 #166# 1) 1 2 2 0
COMMENT     191) " N1: 4620 " 1)))))
COMMENT     "XmnI: 1 site") 5 5 "GAANNNNTTC" "CTTNNNNAAG")))
COMMENT     "Restriction/Methylation Map")
COMMENT     #516=(CFolderPar
COMMENT     (CGroupPar (CParagraph 14 (0 0) 1 1 0 0 178)
COMMENT     (CObjectList
COMMENT     #517=(CLinePar (CParagraph 0 (0 0) 1 2 1 0 180)
COMMENT     " Similarity between ambiguous nucleotides (if any)"
COMMENT     1)
COMMENT     #518=(CLinePar (CParagraph 0 (0 0) 1 2 1 0 180)
COMMENT     "is calculated as an AVERAGE similarity" 1)
COMMENT     #519=(CFolderPar
COMMENT     (CGroupPar (CParagraph 33644224 (9 0) 1 1 1 0 178)
COMMENT     (CObjectList
COMMENT     #520=(CGroupPar
COMMENT     (CParagraph 0 (11 #195# 0) 1 2 2 0 180)
COMMENT     (CObjectList
COMMENT     #521=(COlyLinePar
COMMENT     (CLinePar
COMMENT     (CParagraph 0
COMMENT     (17
COMMENT     #522=(COligo "1241F"
COMMENT     "TGTAGGTTTGGCAAGCTAGC" "" 0
COMMENT     (CStringList) 0) 0) 1 2 2 0
COMMENT     181) " TGTAGGTTTGGCAAGCTAGC" 1))))))
COMMENT     "1241F (0 sites)")
COMMENT     #523=(CFolderPar
COMMENT     (CGroupPar (CParagraph 33515568 (9 0) 1 1 1 0 178)
COMMENT     (CObjectList
COMMENT     #524=(CGroupPar
COMMENT     (CParagraph 0 (11 #246# 0) 1 2 2 0 180)
COMMENT     (CObjectList
COMMENT     #525=(COlyLinePar
COMMENT     (CLinePar
COMMENT     (CParagraph 0
COMMENT     (17
COMMENT     #526=(COligo "1241F"
COMMENT     "TGTAGGTTTGGCAAGCTAGC" "" 0
COMMENT     (CStringList) 0) 0) 1 2 2 0
COMMENT     181) " TGTAGGTTTGGCAAGCTAGC" 1))))))
COMMENT     "1241F (0 sites)")
COMMENT     #527=(CFolderPar
COMMENT     (CGroupPar (CParagraph 33643984 (9 0) 1 1 1 0 178)
COMMENT     (CObjectList
COMMENT     #528=(CGroupPar
COMMENT     (CParagraph 0 (11 #196# 0) 1 2 2 0 180)
COMMENT     (CObjectList
COMMENT     #529=(COlyLinePar
COMMENT     (CLinePar
COMMENT     (CParagraph 0
COMMENT     (17
COMMENT     #530=(COligo "1563F"
COMMENT     "CTGGGAAATCACCATAAACG" "" 0
COMMENT     (CStringList) 0) 0) 1 2 2 0
COMMENT     181) " CTGGGAAATCACCATAAACG" 1))))))
COMMENT     "1563F (0 sites)")
COMMENT     #531=(CFolderPar
COMMENT     (CGroupPar (CParagraph 33516288 (9 0) 1 1 1 0 178)
COMMENT     (CObjectList
COMMENT     #532=(CGroupPar
COMMENT     (CParagraph 0 (11 #247# 0) 1 2 2 0 180)
COMMENT     (CObjectList
COMMENT     #533=(COlyLinePar
COMMENT     (CLinePar
COMMENT     (CParagraph 0
COMMENT     (17
COMMENT     #534=(COligo "1563F"
COMMENT     "CTGGGAAATCACCATAAACG" "" 0
COMMENT     (CStringList) 0) 0) 1 2 2 0
COMMENT     181) " CTGGGAAATCACCATAAACG" 1))))))
COMMENT     "1563F (0 sites)")
COMMENT     #535=(CFolderPar
COMMENT     (CGroupPar (CParagraph 33529672 (9 0) 1 1 1 0 178)
COMMENT     (CObjectList
COMMENT     #536=(CGroupPar
COMMENT     (CParagraph 0 (11 #294# 0) 1 2 2 0 180)
COMMENT     (CObjectList
COMMENT     #537=(COlyLinePar
COMMENT     (CLinePar
COMMENT     (CParagraph 0
COMMENT     (17
COMMENT     #538=(COligo "35S"
COMMENT     "GACGCACAATCCCACTATCC" "" 0
COMMENT     (CStringList) 0) 0) 1 2 2 0
COMMENT     181) " GACGCACAATCCCACTATCC" 1))))))
COMMENT     "35S (0 sites)")
COMMENT     #539=(CFolderPar
COMMENT     (CGroupPar (CParagraph 33517968 (9 0) 1 1 1 0 178)
COMMENT     (CObjectList
COMMENT     #540=(CGroupPar
COMMENT     (CParagraph 0 (11 #248# 0) 1 2 2 0 180)
COMMENT     (CObjectList
COMMENT     #541=(COlyLinePar
COMMENT     (CLinePar
COMMENT     (CParagraph 0
COMMENT     (17
COMMENT     #542=(COligo "3'AD"
COMMENT     "AGATGGTGCACGATGCACAG" "" 0
COMMENT     (CStringList) 0) 0) 1 2 2 0
COMMENT     181) " AGATGGTGCACGATGCACAG" 1))))))
COMMENT     "3'AD (0 sites)")
COMMENT     #543=(CFolderPar
COMMENT     (CGroupPar (CParagraph 33643744 (9 0) 1 1 1 0 178)
COMMENT     (CObjectList
COMMENT     #544=(CGroupPar
COMMENT     (CParagraph 0 (11 #197# 0) 1 2 2 0 180)
COMMENT     (CObjectList
COMMENT     #545=(COlyLinePar
COMMENT     (CLinePar
COMMENT     (CParagraph 0
COMMENT     (17
COMMENT     #546=(COligo "3'AOX1"
COMMENT     "GCAAATGGCATTCTGACATCC" ""
COMMENT     0 (CStringList) 0) 0) 1 2 2
COMMENT     0 181) " GCAAATGGCATTCTGACATCC" 1))))))
COMMENT     "3'AOX1 (0 sites)")
COMMENT     #547=(CFolderPar
COMMENT     (CGroupPar (CParagraph 33517328 (9 0) 1 1 1 0 178)
COMMENT     (CObjectList
COMMENT     #548=(CGroupPar
COMMENT     (CParagraph 0 (11 #249# 0) 1 2 2 0 180)
COMMENT     (CObjectList
COMMENT     #549=(COlyLinePar
COMMENT     (CLinePar
COMMENT     (CParagraph 0
COMMENT     (17
COMMENT     #550=(COligo "3'AOX1"
COMMENT     "GCAAATGGCATTCTGACATCC" ""
COMMENT     0 (CStringList) 0) 0) 1 2 2
COMMENT     0 181) " GCAAATGGCATTCTGACATCC" 1))))))
COMMENT     "3'AOX1 (0 sites)")
COMMENT     #551=(CFolderPar
COMMENT     (CGroupPar (CParagraph 33643504 (9 0) 1 1 1 0 178)
COMMENT     (CObjectList
COMMENT     #552=(CGroupPar
COMMENT     (CParagraph 0 (11 #198# 0) 1 2 2 0 180)
COMMENT     (CObjectList
COMMENT     #553=(COlyLinePar
COMMENT     (CLinePar
COMMENT     (CParagraph 0
COMMENT     (17
COMMENT     #554=(COligo "3'BD"
COMMENT     "TAAGAGTCACTTTAAAATTTGTATC"
COMMENT     "" 0 (CStringList) 0) 0) 1
COMMENT     2 2 0 181)
COMMENT     " TAAGAGTCACTTTAAAATTTGTATC" 1))))))
COMMENT     "3'BD (0 sites)")
COMMENT     #555=(CFolderPar
COMMENT     (CGroupPar (CParagraph 33517888 (9 0) 1 1 1 0 178)
COMMENT     (CObjectList
COMMENT     #556=(CGroupPar
COMMENT     (CParagraph 0 (11 #250# 0) 1 2 2 0 180)
COMMENT     (CObjectList
COMMENT     #557=(COlyLinePar
COMMENT     (CLinePar
COMMENT     (CParagraph 0
COMMENT     (17
COMMENT     #558=(COligo "3'BD"
COMMENT     "TAAGAGTCACTTTAAAATTTGTATC"
COMMENT     "" 0 (CStringList) 0) 0) 1
COMMENT     2 2 0 181)
COMMENT     " TAAGAGTCACTTTAAAATTTGTATC" 1))))))
COMMENT     "3'BD (0 sites)")
COMMENT     #559=(CFolderPar
COMMENT     (CGroupPar (CParagraph 33643344 (9 0) 1 1 1 0 178)
COMMENT     (CObjectList
COMMENT     #560=(CGroupPar
COMMENT     (CParagraph 0 (11 #199# 0) 1 2 2 0 180)
COMMENT     (CObjectList
COMMENT     #561=(COlyLinePar
COMMENT     (CLinePar
COMMENT     (CParagraph 0
COMMENT     (17
COMMENT     #562=(COligo "5'AOX1"
COMMENT     "GACTGGTTCCAATTGACAAGC" ""
COMMENT     0 (CStringList) 0) 0) 1 2 2
COMMENT     0 181) " GACTGGTTCCAATTGACAAGC" 1))))))
COMMENT     "5'AOX1 (0 sites)")
COMMENT     #563=(CFolderPar
COMMENT     (CGroupPar (CParagraph 33507568 (9 0) 1 1 1 0 178)
COMMENT     (CObjectList
COMMENT     #564=(CGroupPar
COMMENT     (CParagraph 0 (11 #251# 0) 1 2 2 0 180)
COMMENT     (CObjectList
COMMENT     #565=(COlyLinePar
COMMENT     (CLinePar
COMMENT     (CParagraph 0
COMMENT     (17
COMMENT     #566=(COligo "5'AOX1"
COMMENT     "GACTGGTTCCAATTGACAAGC" ""
COMMENT     0 (CStringList) 0) 0) 1 2 2
COMMENT     0 181) " GACTGGTTCCAATTGACAAGC" 1))))))
COMMENT     "5'AOX1 (0 sites)")
COMMENT     #567=(CFolderPar
COMMENT     (CGroupPar (CParagraph 33505088 (9 0) 1 1 1 0 178)
COMMENT     (CObjectList
COMMENT     #568=(CGroupPar
COMMENT     (CParagraph 0 (11 #200# 0) 1 2 2 0 180)
COMMENT     (CObjectList
COMMENT     #569=(COlyLinePar
COMMENT     (CLinePar
COMMENT     (CParagraph 0
COMMENT     (17
COMMENT     #570=(COligo "a-Factor"
COMMENT     "TACTATTGCCAGCATTGCTGC" ""
COMMENT     0 (CStringList) 0) 0) 1 2 2
COMMENT     0 181) " TACTATTGCCAGCATTGCTGC" 1))))))
COMMENT     "a-Factor (0 sites)")
COMMENT     #571=(CFolderPar
COMMENT     (CGroupPar (CParagraph 33507808 (9 0) 1 1 1 0 178)
COMMENT     (CObjectList
COMMENT     #572=(CGroupPar
COMMENT     (CParagraph 0 (11 #252# 0) 1 2 2 0 180)
COMMENT     (CObjectList
COMMENT     #573=(COlyLinePar
COMMENT     (CLinePar
COMMENT     (CParagraph 0
COMMENT     (17
COMMENT     #574=(COligo "Amp"
COMMENT     "ATGAGTATTCAACATTTCCGTGTCGCCCTTATTCCCTTTTTTGCGGCATTTTGCCTTCCTGTTTTTG
            CTCACCCAGAAACGCTGGTGAAAGTAAAAGATGCTGAAGATCAGTTGGGTGCACGAGTGGGTTACATC
            GAACTGGATCTCAACAGCGGTAAGATCCTTGAGAGTTTTCGCCCCGAAGAACGTTTTCCAATGATGAG
            CACTTTTAAAGTTCTGCTATGTGGCGCGGTATTATCCCGTGTTGACGCCGGGCAAGAGCAACTCGGTC
            GCCGCATACACTATTCTCAGAATGACTTGGTTGAGTACTCACCAGTCACAGAAAAGCATCTTACGGAT
            GGCATGACAGTAAGAGAATTATGCAGTGCTGCCATAACCATGAGTGATAACACTGCGGCCAACTTACT
            TCTGACAACGATCGGAGGACCGAAGGAGCTAACCGCTTTTTTGCACAACATGGGGGATCATGTAACTC
            GCCTTGATCGTTGGGAACCGGAGCTGAATGAAGCCATACCAAACGACGAGCGTGACACCACGATGCCT
            GCAGCAATGGCAACAACGTTGCGCAAACTATTAACTGGCGAACTACTTACTCTAGCTTCCCGGCAACA
            ATTAATAGACTGGATGGAGGCGGATAAAGTTGCAGGACCACTTCTGCGCTCGGCCCTTCCGGCTGGCT
            GGTTTATTGCTGATAAATCTGGAGCCGGTGAGCGTGGGTCTCGCGGTATCATTGCAGCACTGGGGCCA
            GATGGTAAGCCCTCCCGTATCGTAGTTATCTACACGACGGGGAGTCAGGCAACTATGGATGAACGAAA
            TAGACAGATCGCTGAGATAGGTGCCTCACTGATTAAGCATTGG"
COMMENT     "" 0 (CStringList) 0) 0) 1
COMMENT     2 2 0 181)
COMMENT     "
            ATGAGTATTCAACATTTCCGTGTCGCCCTTATTCCCTTTTTTGCGGCATTTTGCCTTCCTGTTTTTGCTCACCCAGAAACGCTGGTGAAAGTAAAAGATGCTGAAGATCAGTTGGGTGCACGAGTGGGTTACATCGAACTGGATCTCAACAGCGGTAAGATCCTTGAGAGTTTTCGCCCCGAAGAACGTTTTCCAATGATGAGCACTTTTAAAGTTCTGCTATGTGGCGCGGTATTATCCCGTGTTGACGCCGGGCAAGAGCAACTCGGTCGCCGCATACACTATTCTCAGAATGACTTGGTTGAGTACTCACCAGTCACAGAAAAGCATCTTACGGATGGCATGACAGTAAGAGAATTATGCAGTGCTGCCATAACCATGAGTGATAACACTGCGGCCAACTTACTTCTGACAACGATCGGAGGACCGAAGGAGCTAACCGCTTTTTTGCACAACATGGGGGATCATGTAACTCGCCTTGATCGTTGGGAACCGGAGCTGAATGAAGCCATACCAAACGACGAGCGTGACACCACGATGCCTGCAGCAATGGCAACAACGTTGCGCAAACTATTAACTGGCGAACTACTTACTCTAGCTTCCCGGCAACAATTAATAGACTGGATGGAGGCGGATAAAGTTGCAGGACCACTTCTGCGCTCGGCCCTTCCGGCTGGCTGGTTTATTGCTGATAAATCTGGAGCCGGTGAGCGTGGGTCTCGCGGTATCATTGCAGCACTGGGGCCAGATGGTAAGCCCTCCCGTATCGTAGTTATCTACACGACGGGGAGTCAGGCAACTATGGATGAACGAAATAGACAGATCGCTGAGATAGGTGCCTCACTGATTAAGCATTGG"
COMMENT     1)))))) "Amp (0 sites)")
COMMENT     #575=(CFolderPar
COMMENT     (CGroupPar (CParagraph 33505328 (9 0) 1 1 1 0 178)
COMMENT     (CObjectList
COMMENT     #576=(CGroupPar
COMMENT     (CParagraph 0 (11 #201# 0) 1 2 2 0 180)
COMMENT     (CObjectList
COMMENT     #577=(COlyLinePar
COMMENT     (CLinePar
COMMENT     (CParagraph 0
COMMENT     (17
COMMENT     #578=(COligo "BGH"
COMMENT     "TAGAAGGCACAGTCGAGG" "" 0
COMMENT     (CStringList) 0) 0) 1 2 2 0
COMMENT     181) " TAGAAGGCACAGTCGAGG" 1))))))
COMMENT     "BGH (0 sites)")
COMMENT     #579=(CFolderPar
COMMENT     (CGroupPar (CParagraph 33508128 (9 0) 1 1 1 0 178)
COMMENT     (CObjectList
COMMENT     #580=(CGroupPar
COMMENT     (CParagraph 0 (11 #253# 0) 1 2 2 0 180)
COMMENT     (CObjectList
COMMENT     #581=(COlyLinePar
COMMENT     (CLinePar
COMMENT     (CParagraph 0
COMMENT     (17
COMMENT     #582=(COligo "BGH"
COMMENT     "TAGAAGGCACAGTCGAGG" "" 0
COMMENT     (CStringList) 0) 0) 1 2 2 0
COMMENT     181) " TAGAAGGCACAGTCGAGG" 1))))))
COMMENT     "BGH (0 sites)")
COMMENT     #583=(CFolderPar
COMMENT     (CGroupPar (CParagraph 33513968 (9 0) 1 1 1 0 178)
COMMENT     (CObjectList
COMMENT     #584=(CGroupPar
COMMENT     (CParagraph 0 (11 #233# 0) 1 2 2 0 180)
COMMENT     (CObjectList
COMMENT     #585=(COlyLinePar
COMMENT     (CLinePar
COMMENT     (CParagraph 0
COMMENT     (17
COMMENT     #586=(COligo "CMV-F"
COMMENT     "CGCAAATGGGCGGTAGGCGTG" ""
COMMENT     0 (CStringList) 0) 0) 1 2 2
COMMENT     0 181) " CGCAAATGGGCGGTAGGCGTG" 1))))))
COMMENT     "CMV-F (0 sites)")
COMMENT     #587=(CFolderPar
COMMENT     (CGroupPar (CParagraph 33505568 (9 0) 1 1 1 0 178)
COMMENT     (CObjectList
COMMENT     #588=(CGroupPar
COMMENT     (CParagraph 0 (11 #202# 0) 1 2 2 0 180)
COMMENT     (CObjectList
COMMENT     #589=(COlyLinePar
COMMENT     (CLinePar
COMMENT     (CParagraph 0
COMMENT     (17
COMMENT     #590=(COligo "GAL4AD"
COMMENT     "TCACACTACAATGGATG" "" 0
COMMENT     (CStringList) 0) 0) 1 2 2 0
COMMENT     181) " TCACACTACAATGGATG" 1))))))
COMMENT     "GAL4AD (0 sites)")
COMMENT     #591=(CFolderPar
COMMENT     (CGroupPar (CParagraph 33508688 (9 0) 1 1 1 0 178)
COMMENT     (CObjectList
COMMENT     #592=(CGroupPar
COMMENT     (CParagraph 0 (11 #254# 0) 1 2 2 0 180)
COMMENT     (CObjectList
COMMENT     #593=(COlyLinePar
COMMENT     (CLinePar
COMMENT     (CParagraph 0
COMMENT     (17
COMMENT     #594=(COligo "GAL4AD"
COMMENT     "TCACACTACAATGGATG" "" 0
COMMENT     (CStringList) 0) 0) 1 2 2 0
COMMENT     181) " TCACACTACAATGGATG" 1))))))
COMMENT     "GAL4AD (0 sites)")
COMMENT     #595=(CFolderPar
COMMENT     (CGroupPar (CParagraph 33505808 (9 0) 1 1 1 0 178)
COMMENT     (CObjectList
COMMENT     #596=(CGroupPar
COMMENT     (CParagraph 0 (11 #203# 0) 1 2 2 0 180)
COMMENT     (CObjectList
COMMENT     #597=(COlyLinePar
COMMENT     (CLinePar
COMMENT     (CParagraph 0
COMMENT     (17
COMMENT     #598=(COligo "GLP2"
COMMENT     "CTTTATGTTTTTGGCGTCTTCCA"
COMMENT     "" 0 (CStringList) 0) 0) 1
COMMENT     2 2 0 181)
COMMENT     " CTTTATGTTTTTGGCGTCTTCCA" 1))))))
COMMENT     "GLP2 (0 sites)")
COMMENT     #599=(CFolderPar
COMMENT     (CGroupPar (CParagraph 33508928 (9 0) 1 1 1 0 178)
COMMENT     (CObjectList
COMMENT     #600=(CGroupPar
COMMENT     (CParagraph 0 (11 #255# 0) 1 2 2 0 180)
COMMENT     (CObjectList
COMMENT     #601=(COlyLinePar
COMMENT     (CLinePar
COMMENT     (CParagraph 0
COMMENT     (17
COMMENT     #602=(COligo "GLP2"
COMMENT     "CTTTATGTTTTTGGCGTCTTCCA"
COMMENT     "" 0 (CStringList) 0) 0) 1
COMMENT     2 2 0 181)
COMMENT     " CTTTATGTTTTTGGCGTCTTCCA" 1))))))
COMMENT     "GLP2 (0 sites)")
COMMENT     #603=(CFolderPar
COMMENT     (CGroupPar (CParagraph 33506288 (9 0) 1 1 1 0 178)
COMMENT     (CObjectList
COMMENT     #604=(CGroupPar
COMMENT     (CParagraph 0 (11 #204# 0) 1 2 2 0 180)
COMMENT     (CObjectList
COMMENT     #605=(COlyLinePar
COMMENT     (CLinePar
COMMENT     (CParagraph 0
COMMENT     (17
COMMENT     #606=(COligo "H1.3F"
COMMENT     "GACGTCAATGGGAGTTTGTT" "" 0
COMMENT     (CStringList) 0) 0) 1 2 2 0
COMMENT     181) " GACGTCAATGGGAGTTTGTT" 1))))))
COMMENT     "H1.3F (0 sites)")
COMMENT     #607=(CFolderPar
COMMENT     (CGroupPar (CParagraph 33521736 (9 0) 1 1 1 0 178)
COMMENT     (CObjectList
COMMENT     #608=(CGroupPar
COMMENT     (CParagraph 0 (11 #256# 0) 1 2 2 0 180)
COMMENT     (CObjectList
COMMENT     #609=(COlyLinePar
COMMENT     (CLinePar
COMMENT     (CParagraph 0
COMMENT     (17
COMMENT     #610=(COligo "H1.3F"
COMMENT     "GACGTCAATGGGAGTTTGTT" "" 0
COMMENT     (CStringList) 0) 0) 1 2 2 0
COMMENT     181) " GACGTCAATGGGAGTTTGTT" 1))))))
COMMENT     "H1.3F (0 sites)")
COMMENT     #611=(CFolderPar
COMMENT     (CGroupPar (CParagraph 33506128 (9 0) 1 1 1 0 178)
COMMENT     (CObjectList
COMMENT     #612=(CGroupPar
COMMENT     (CParagraph 0 (11 #205# 0) 1 2 2 0 180)
COMMENT     (CObjectList
COMMENT     #613=(COlyLinePar
COMMENT     (CLinePar
COMMENT     (CParagraph 0
COMMENT     (17
COMMENT     #614=(COligo "M13F"
COMMENT     "GTAAAACGACGGCCAG" "" 0
COMMENT     (CStringList) 0) 0) 1 2 2 0
COMMENT     181) " GTAAAACGACGGCCAG" 1))))))
COMMENT     "M13F (0 sites)")
COMMENT     #615=(CFolderPar
COMMENT     (CGroupPar (CParagraph 33524216 (9 0) 1 1 1 0 178)
COMMENT     (CObjectList
COMMENT     #616=(CGroupPar
COMMENT     (CParagraph 0 (11 #257# 0) 1 2 2 0 180)
COMMENT     (CObjectList
COMMENT     #617=(COlyLinePar
COMMENT     (CLinePar
COMMENT     (CParagraph 0
COMMENT     (17
COMMENT     #618=(COligo "M13F"
COMMENT     "GTAAAACGACGGCCAG" "" 0
COMMENT     (CStringList) 0) 0) 1 2 2 0
COMMENT     181) " GTAAAACGACGGCCAG" 1))))))
COMMENT     "M13F (0 sites)")
COMMENT     #619=(CFolderPar
COMMENT     (CGroupPar (CParagraph 33521976 (9 0) 1 1 1 0 178)
COMMENT     (CObjectList
COMMENT     #620=(CGroupPar
COMMENT     (CParagraph 0 (11 #206# 0) 1 2 2 0 180)
COMMENT     (CObjectList
COMMENT     #621=(COlyLinePar
COMMENT     (CLinePar
COMMENT     (CParagraph 0
COMMENT     (17
COMMENT     #622=(COligo "M13F(-47)"
COMMENT     "CGCCAGGGTTTTCCCAGTCACGAC"
COMMENT     "" 0 (CStringList) 0) 0) 1
COMMENT     2 2 0 181)
COMMENT     " CGCCAGGGTTTTCCCAGTCACGAC" 1))))))
COMMENT     "M13F(-47) (0 sites)")
COMMENT     #623=(CFolderPar
COMMENT     (CGroupPar (CParagraph 33524456 (9 0) 1 1 1 0 178)
COMMENT     (CObjectList
COMMENT     #624=(CGroupPar
COMMENT     (CParagraph 0 (11 #258# 0) 1 2 2 0 180)
COMMENT     (CObjectList
COMMENT     #625=(COlyLinePar
COMMENT     (CLinePar
COMMENT     (CParagraph 0
COMMENT     (17
COMMENT     #626=(COligo "M13F(-47)"
COMMENT     "CGCCAGGGTTTTCCCAGTCACGAC"
COMMENT     "" 0 (CStringList) 0) 0) 1
COMMENT     2 2 0 181)
COMMENT     " CGCCAGGGTTTTCCCAGTCACGAC" 1))))))
COMMENT     "M13F(-47) (0 sites)")
COMMENT     #627=(CFolderPar
COMMENT     (CGroupPar (CParagraph 33516688 (9 0) 1 1 1 0 178)
COMMENT     (CObjectList
COMMENT     #628=(CGroupPar
COMMENT     (CParagraph 0 (11 #237# 0) 1 2 2 0 180)
COMMENT     (CObjectList
COMMENT     #629=(COlyLinePar
COMMENT     (CLinePar
COMMENT     (CParagraph 0
COMMENT     (17
COMMENT     #630=(COligo
COMMENT     "M13F\243\250-73\243\251"
COMMENT     "TGTCTGTAAGCGGATGCC" "" 0
COMMENT     (CStringList) 0) 0) 1 2 2 0
COMMENT     181) " TGTCTGTAAGCGGATGCC" 1))
COMMENT     #631=(CLinePar
COMMENT     (CParagraph 0 (2 #237# 1) 1 2 2 0
COMMENT     193)
COMMENT     " N1: position 4149 similarity 100.0% on complementary strand"
COMMENT     1)))))
COMMENT     "M13F\243\250-73\243\251 (1 site)")
COMMENT     #632=(CFolderPar
COMMENT     (CGroupPar (CParagraph 33516128 (9 0) 1 1 1 0 178)
COMMENT     (CObjectList
COMMENT     #633=(CGroupPar
COMMENT     (CParagraph 0 (11 #228# 0) 1 2 2 0 180)
COMMENT     (CObjectList
COMMENT     #634=(COlyLinePar
COMMENT     (CLinePar
COMMENT     (CParagraph 0
COMMENT     (17
COMMENT     #635=(COligo "M13F(-77)"
COMMENT     "GATGTGCTGCAAGGCGATTA" "" 0
COMMENT     (CStringList) 0) 0) 1 2 2 0
COMMENT     181) " GATGTGCTGCAAGGCGATTA" 1))))))
COMMENT     "M13F(-77) (0 sites)")
COMMENT     #636=(CFolderPar
COMMENT     (CGroupPar (CParagraph 33542736 (9 0) 1 1 1 0 178)
COMMENT     (CObjectList
COMMENT     #637=(CGroupPar
COMMENT     (CParagraph 0 (11 #305# 0) 1 2 2 0 180)
COMMENT     (CObjectList
COMMENT     #638=(COlyLinePar
COMMENT     (CLinePar
COMMENT     (CParagraph 0
COMMENT     (17
COMMENT     #639=(COligo "M13F-75"
COMMENT     "CGGTCACAGCTTGTCTGTAA" "" 0
COMMENT     (CStringList) 0) 0) 1 2 2 0
COMMENT     181) " CGGTCACAGCTTGTCTGTAA" 1))
COMMENT     #640=(CLinePar
COMMENT     (CParagraph 0 (2 #305# 1) 1 2 2 0
COMMENT     193)
COMMENT     " N1: position 4158 similarity 100.0% on complementary strand"
COMMENT     1))))) "M13F-75 (1 site)")
COMMENT     #641=(CFolderPar
COMMENT     (CGroupPar (CParagraph 33522536 (9 0) 1 1 1 0 178)
COMMENT     (CObjectList
COMMENT     #642=(CGroupPar
COMMENT     (CParagraph 0 (11 #207# 0) 1 2 2 0 180)
COMMENT     (CObjectList
COMMENT     #643=(COlyLinePar
COMMENT     (CLinePar
COMMENT     (CParagraph 0
COMMENT     (17
COMMENT     #644=(COligo "M13R"
COMMENT     "CAGGAAACAGCTATGAC" "" 0
COMMENT     (CStringList) 0) 0) 1 2 2 0
COMMENT     181) " CAGGAAACAGCTATGAC" 1))))))
COMMENT     "M13R (0 sites)")
COMMENT     #645=(CFolderPar
COMMENT     (CGroupPar (CParagraph 33526312 (9 0) 1 1 1 0 178)
COMMENT     (CObjectList
COMMENT     #646=(CGroupPar
COMMENT     (CParagraph 0 (11 #259# 0) 1 2 2 0 180)
COMMENT     (CObjectList
COMMENT     #647=(COlyLinePar
COMMENT     (CLinePar
COMMENT     (CParagraph 0
COMMENT     (17
COMMENT     #648=(COligo "M13R"
COMMENT     "CAGGAAACAGCTATGAC" "" 0
COMMENT     (CStringList) 0) 0) 1 2 2 0
COMMENT     181) " CAGGAAACAGCTATGAC" 1))))))
COMMENT     "M13R (0 sites)")
COMMENT     #649=(CFolderPar
COMMENT     (CGroupPar (CParagraph 33523096 (9 0) 1 1 1 0 178)
COMMENT     (CObjectList
COMMENT     #650=(CGroupPar
COMMENT     (CParagraph 0 (11 #208# 0) 1 2 2 0 180)
COMMENT     (CObjectList
COMMENT     #651=(COlyLinePar
COMMENT     (CLinePar
COMMENT     (CParagraph 0
COMMENT     (17
COMMENT     #652=(COligo "M13R(-48)"
COMMENT     "AGCGGATAACAATTTCACACAGGA"
COMMENT     "" 0 (CStringList) 0) 0) 1
COMMENT     2 2 0 181)
COMMENT     " AGCGGATAACAATTTCACACAGGA" 1))))))
COMMENT     "M13R(-48) (0 sites)")
COMMENT     #653=(CFolderPar
COMMENT     (CGroupPar (CParagraph 33516368 (9 0) 1 1 1 0 178)
COMMENT     (CObjectList
COMMENT     #654=(CGroupPar
COMMENT     (CParagraph 0 (11 #260# 0) 1 2 2 0 180)
COMMENT     (CObjectList
COMMENT     #655=(COlyLinePar
COMMENT     (CLinePar
COMMENT     (CParagraph 0
COMMENT     (17
COMMENT     #656=(COligo "M13R(-48)"
COMMENT     "AGCGGATAACAATTTCACACAGGA"
COMMENT     "" 0 (CStringList) 0) 0) 1
COMMENT     2 2 0 181)
COMMENT     " AGCGGATAACAATTTCACACAGGA" 1))))))
COMMENT     "M13R(-48) (0 sites)")
COMMENT     #657=(CFolderPar
COMMENT     (CGroupPar (CParagraph 33521576 (9 0) 1 1 1 0 178)
COMMENT     (CObjectList
COMMENT     #658=(CGroupPar
COMMENT     (CParagraph 0 (11 #229# 0) 1 2 2 0 180)
COMMENT     (CObjectList
COMMENT     #659=(COlyLinePar
COMMENT     (CLinePar
COMMENT     (CParagraph 0
COMMENT     (17
COMMENT     #660=(COligo "M13R(-88)"
COMMENT     "TTATGCTTCCGGCTCGTATG" "" 0
COMMENT     (CStringList) 0) 0) 1 2 2 0
COMMENT     181) " TTATGCTTCCGGCTCGTATG" 1))))))
COMMENT     "M13R(-88) (0 sites)")
COMMENT     #661=(CFolderPar
COMMENT     (CGroupPar (CParagraph 33528872 (9 0) 1 1 1 0 178)
COMMENT     (CObjectList
COMMENT     #662=(CGroupPar
COMMENT     (CParagraph 0 (11 #288# 0) 1 2 2 0 180)
COMMENT     (CObjectList
COMMENT     #663=(COlyLinePar
COMMENT     (CLinePar
COMMENT     (CParagraph 0
COMMENT     (17
COMMENT     #664=(COligo "pAd-seqR"
COMMENT     "GGTTCCTTCCGGTATTGTCT" "" 0
COMMENT     (CStringList) 0) 0) 1 2 2 0
COMMENT     181) " GGTTCCTTCCGGTATTGTCT" 1))))))
COMMENT     "pAd-seqR (0 sites)")
COMMENT     #665=(CFolderPar
COMMENT     (CGroupPar (CParagraph 33536160 (9 0) 1 1 1 0 178)
COMMENT     (CObjectList
COMMENT     #666=(CGroupPar
COMMENT     (CParagraph 0 (11 #301# 0) 1 2 2 0 180)
COMMENT     (CObjectList
COMMENT     #667=(COlyLinePar
COMMENT     (CLinePar
COMMENT     (CParagraph 0
COMMENT     (17
COMMENT     #668=(COligo "pBABE3"
COMMENT     "ACCCTAACTGACACACATTCC" ""
COMMENT     0 (CStringList) 0) 0) 1 2 2
COMMENT     0 181) " ACCCTAACTGACACACATTCC" 1))))))
COMMENT     "pBABE3 (0 sites)")
COMMENT     #669=(CFolderPar
COMMENT     (CGroupPar (CParagraph 33530312 (9 0) 1 1 1 0 178)
COMMENT     (CObjectList
COMMENT     #670=(CGroupPar
COMMENT     (CParagraph 0 (11 #300# 0) 1 2 2 0 180)
COMMENT     (CObjectList
COMMENT     #671=(COlyLinePar
COMMENT     (CLinePar
COMMENT     (CParagraph 0
COMMENT     (17
COMMENT     #672=(COligo "pBABE5"
COMMENT     "CTTTATCCAGCCCTCAC" "" 0
COMMENT     (CStringList) 0) 0) 1 2 2 0
COMMENT     181) " CTTTATCCAGCCCTCAC" 1))))))
COMMENT     "pBABE5 (0 sites)")
COMMENT     #673=(CFolderPar
COMMENT     (CGroupPar (CParagraph 33549776 (9 0) 1 1 1 0 178)
COMMENT     (CObjectList
COMMENT     #674=(CGroupPar
COMMENT     (CParagraph 0 (11 #319# 0) 1 2 2 0 180)
COMMENT     (CObjectList
COMMENT     #675=(COlyLinePar
COMMENT     (CLinePar
COMMENT     (CParagraph 0
COMMENT     (17
COMMENT     #676=(COligo "pBAC1-seqf "
COMMENT     "CAAACTGGAAATGTCTATCAA" ""
COMMENT     0 (CStringList) 0) 0) 1 2 2
COMMENT     0 181) " CAAACTGGAAATGTCTATCAA" 1))))))
COMMENT     "pBAC1-seqf (0 sites)")
COMMENT     #677=(CFolderPar
COMMENT     (CGroupPar (CParagraph 33549536 (9 0) 1 1 1 0 178)
COMMENT     (CObjectList
COMMENT     #678=(CGroupPar
COMMENT     (CParagraph 0 (11 #320# 0) 1 2 2 0 180)
COMMENT     (CObjectList
COMMENT     #679=(COlyLinePar
COMMENT     (CLinePar
COMMENT     (CParagraph 0
COMMENT     (17
COMMENT     #680=(COligo "pBAC1-seqr"
COMMENT     "GTAAATCAACAACGCACAG" "" 0
COMMENT     (CStringList) 0) 0) 1 2 2 0
COMMENT     181) " GTAAATCAACAACGCACAG" 1))))))
COMMENT     "pBAC1-seqr (0 sites)")
COMMENT     #681=(CFolderPar
COMMENT     (CGroupPar (CParagraph 33551056 (9 0) 1 1 1 0 178)
COMMENT     (CObjectList
COMMENT     #682=(CGroupPar
COMMENT     (CParagraph 0 (11 #335# 0) 1 2 2 0 180)
COMMENT     (CObjectList
COMMENT     #683=(COlyLinePar
COMMENT     (CLinePar
COMMENT     (CParagraph 0
COMMENT     (17
COMMENT     #684=(COligo "pBAD24Seqf"
COMMENT     "GGCAGAAAAGTCCACATTGA" "" 0
COMMENT     (CStringList) 0) 0) 1 2 2 0
COMMENT     181) " GGCAGAAAAGTCCACATTGA" 1))))))
COMMENT     "pBAD24Seqf (0 sites)")
COMMENT     #685=(CFolderPar
COMMENT     (CGroupPar (CParagraph 33528152 (9 0) 1 1 1 0 178)
COMMENT     (CObjectList
COMMENT     #686=(CGroupPar
COMMENT     (CParagraph 0 (11 #283# 0) 1 2 2 0 180)
COMMENT     (CObjectList
COMMENT     #687=(COlyLinePar
COMMENT     (CLinePar
COMMENT     (CParagraph 0
COMMENT     (17
COMMENT     #688=(COligo "pBIND-ER-SeqF"
COMMENT     "GGAGACTGATATGCCTCTAA" "" 0
COMMENT     (CStringList) 0) 0) 1 2 2 0
COMMENT     181) " GGAGACTGATATGCCTCTAA" 1))))))
COMMENT     "pBIND-ER-SeqF (0 sites)")
COMMENT     #689=(CFolderPar
COMMENT     (CGroupPar (CParagraph 33513568 (9 0) 1 1 1 0 178)
COMMENT     (CObjectList
COMMENT     #690=(CGroupPar
COMMENT     (CParagraph 0 (11 #209# 0) 1 2 2 0 180)
COMMENT     (CObjectList
COMMENT     #691=(COlyLinePar
COMMENT     (CLinePar
COMMENT     (CParagraph 0
COMMENT     (17
COMMENT     #692=(COligo "PBV220F"
COMMENT     "AAGAAGGGCAGCATTCAAAG" "" 0
COMMENT     (CStringList) 0) 0) 1 2 2 0
COMMENT     181) " AAGAAGGGCAGCATTCAAAG" 1))))))
COMMENT     "PBV220F (0 sites)")
COMMENT     #693=(CFolderPar
COMMENT     (CGroupPar (CParagraph 33513408 (9 0) 1 1 1 0 178)
COMMENT     (CObjectList
COMMENT     #694=(CGroupPar
COMMENT     (CParagraph 0 (11 #261# 0) 1 2 2 0 180)
COMMENT     (CObjectList
COMMENT     #695=(COlyLinePar
COMMENT     (CLinePar
COMMENT     (CParagraph 0
COMMENT     (17
COMMENT     #696=(COligo "PBV220F"
COMMENT     "AAGAAGGGCAGCATTCAAAG" "" 0
COMMENT     (CStringList) 0) 0) 1 2 2 0
COMMENT     181) " AAGAAGGGCAGCATTCAAAG" 1))))))
COMMENT     "PBV220F (0 sites)")
COMMENT     #697=(CFolderPar
COMMENT     (CGroupPar (CParagraph 33537840 (9 0) 1 1 1 0 178)
COMMENT     (CObjectList
COMMENT     #698=(CGroupPar
COMMENT     (CParagraph 0 (11 #210# 0) 1 2 2 0 180)
COMMENT     (CObjectList
COMMENT     #699=(COlyLinePar
COMMENT     (CLinePar
COMMENT     (CParagraph 0
COMMENT     (17
COMMENT     #700=(COligo "PBV220R"
COMMENT     "CTGCGTTCTGATTTAATCTG" "" 0
COMMENT     (CStringList) 0) 0) 1 2 2 0
COMMENT     181) " CTGCGTTCTGATTTAATCTG" 1))))))
COMMENT     "PBV220R (0 sites)")
COMMENT     #701=(CFolderPar
COMMENT     (CGroupPar (CParagraph 33541776 (9 0) 1 1 1 0 178)
COMMENT     (CObjectList
COMMENT     #702=(CGroupPar
COMMENT     (CParagraph 0 (11 #262# 0) 1 2 2 0 180)
COMMENT     (CObjectList
COMMENT     #703=(COlyLinePar
COMMENT     (CLinePar
COMMENT     (CParagraph 0
COMMENT     (17
COMMENT     #704=(COligo "PBV220R"
COMMENT     "CTGCGTTCTGATTTAATCTG" "" 0
COMMENT     (CStringList) 0) 0) 1 2 2 0
COMMENT     181) " CTGCGTTCTGATTTAATCTG" 1))))))
COMMENT     "PBV220R (0 sites)")
COMMENT     #705=(CFolderPar
COMMENT     (CGroupPar (CParagraph 33524136 (9 0) 1 1 1 0 178)
COMMENT     (CObjectList
COMMENT     #706=(CGroupPar
COMMENT     (CParagraph 0 (11 #232# 0) 1 2 2 0 180)
COMMENT     (CObjectList
COMMENT     #707=(COlyLinePar
COMMENT     (CLinePar
COMMENT     (CParagraph 0
COMMENT     (17
COMMENT     #708=(COligo "pcDNA3.1-SeqR"
COMMENT     "TTATTAGGAAAGGACAGTGGG" ""
COMMENT     0 (CStringList) 0) 0) 1 2 2
COMMENT     0 181) " TTATTAGGAAAGGACAGTGGG" 1))))))
COMMENT     "pcDNA3.1-SeqR (0 sites)")
COMMENT     #709=(CFolderPar
COMMENT     (CGroupPar (CParagraph 33509008 (9 0) 1 1 1 0 178)
COMMENT     (CObjectList
COMMENT     #710=(CGroupPar
COMMENT     (CParagraph 0 (11 #239# 0) 1 2 2 0 180)
COMMENT     (CObjectList
COMMENT     #711=(COlyLinePar
COMMENT     (CLinePar
COMMENT     (CParagraph 0
COMMENT     (17
COMMENT     #712=(COligo "pCI-neo-Seq1222R"
COMMENT     "TCACTGCATTCTAGTTGTGG" "" 0
COMMENT     (CStringList) 0) 0) 1 2 2 0
COMMENT     181) " TCACTGCATTCTAGTTGTGG" 1))))))
COMMENT     "pCI-neo-Seq1222R (0 sites)")
COMMENT     #713=(CFolderPar
COMMENT     (CGroupPar (CParagraph 33516928 (9 0) 1 1 1 0 178)
COMMENT     (CObjectList
COMMENT     #714=(CGroupPar
COMMENT     (CParagraph 0 (11 #238# 0) 1 2 2 0 180)
COMMENT     (CObjectList
COMMENT     #715=(COlyLinePar
COMMENT     (CLinePar
COMMENT     (CParagraph 0
COMMENT     (17
COMMENT     #716=(COligo "pCI-neo-Seq941f"
COMMENT     "TTGTCGAGACAGAGAAGACT" "" 0
COMMENT     (CStringList) 0) 0) 1 2 2 0
COMMENT     181) " TTGTCGAGACAGAGAAGACT" 1))))))
COMMENT     "pCI-neo-Seq941f (0 sites)")
COMMENT     #717=(CFolderPar
COMMENT     (CGroupPar (CParagraph 33531192 (9 0) 1 1 1 0 178)
COMMENT     (CObjectList
COMMENT     #718=(CGroupPar
COMMENT     (CParagraph 0 (11 #295# 0) 1 2 2 0 180)
COMMENT     (CObjectList
COMMENT     #719=(COlyLinePar
COMMENT     (CLinePar
COMMENT     (CParagraph 0
COMMENT     (17
COMMENT     #720=(COligo "PCMV-F"
COMMENT     "TCTAAAAGCTGCGGAATTGT" "" 0
COMMENT     (CStringList) 0) 0) 1 2 2 0
COMMENT     181) " TCTAAAAGCTGCGGAATTGT" 1))))))
COMMENT     "PCMV-F (0 sites)")
COMMENT     #721=(CFolderPar
COMMENT     (CGroupPar (CParagraph 33532880 (9 0) 1 1 1 0 178)
COMMENT     (CObjectList
COMMENT     #722=(CGroupPar
COMMENT     (CParagraph 0 (11 #296# 0) 1 2 2 0 180)
COMMENT     (CObjectList
COMMENT     #723=(COlyLinePar
COMMENT     (CLinePar
COMMENT     (CParagraph 0
COMMENT     (17
COMMENT     #724=(COligo "PCMV-R"
COMMENT     "TCCAAACTCATCAATGTATC" "" 0
COMMENT     (CStringList) 0) 0) 1 2 2 0
COMMENT     181) " TCCAAACTCATCAATGTATC" 1))))))
COMMENT     "PCMV-R (0 sites)")
COMMENT     #725=(CFolderPar
COMMENT     (CGroupPar (CParagraph 33535120 (9 0) 1 1 1 0 178)
COMMENT     (CObjectList
COMMENT     #726=(CGroupPar
COMMENT     (CParagraph 0 (11 #312# 0) 1 2 2 0 180)
COMMENT     (CObjectList
COMMENT     #727=(COlyLinePar
COMMENT     (CLinePar
COMMENT     (CParagraph 0
COMMENT     (17
COMMENT     #728=(COligo "pCOLD-F"
COMMENT     "CAGTGTAGTAAGGCAAGTCC" "" 0
COMMENT     (CStringList) 0) 0) 1 2 2 0
COMMENT     181) " CAGTGTAGTAAGGCAAGTCC" 1))))))
COMMENT     "pCOLD-F (0 sites)")
COMMENT     #729=(CFolderPar
COMMENT     (CGroupPar (CParagraph 33530392 (9 0) 1 1 1 0 178)
COMMENT     (CObjectList
COMMENT     #730=(CGroupPar
COMMENT     (CParagraph 0 (11 #313# 0) 1 2 2 0 180)
COMMENT     (CObjectList
COMMENT     #731=(COlyLinePar
COMMENT     (CLinePar
COMMENT     (CParagraph 0
COMMENT     (17
COMMENT     #732=(COligo "pCOLD-R"
COMMENT     "GGGCCTGCGCATTCTCATTG" "" 0
COMMENT     (CStringList) 0) 0) 1 2 2 0
COMMENT     181) " GGGCCTGCGCATTCTCATTG" 1))))))
COMMENT     "pCOLD-R (0 sites)")
COMMENT     #733=(CFolderPar
COMMENT     (CGroupPar (CParagraph 33550816 (9 0) 1 1 1 0 178)
COMMENT     (CObjectList
COMMENT     #734=(CGroupPar
COMMENT     (CParagraph 0 (11 #334# 0) 1 2 2 0 180)
COMMENT     (CObjectList
COMMENT     #735=(COlyLinePar
COMMENT     (CLinePar
COMMENT     (CParagraph 0
COMMENT     (17
COMMENT     #736=(COligo "pCpGfree-Seqf"
COMMENT     "TCACTGACTGTCTATGCCTG" "" 0
COMMENT     (CStringList) 0) 0) 1 2 2 0
COMMENT     181) " TCACTGACTGTCTATGCCTG" 1))))))
COMMENT     "pCpGfree-Seqf (0 sites)")
COMMENT     #737=(CFolderPar
COMMENT     (CGroupPar (CParagraph 33549056 (9 0) 1 1 1 0 178)
COMMENT     (CObjectList
COMMENT     #738=(CGroupPar
COMMENT     (CParagraph 0 (11 #322# 0) 1 2 2 0 180)
COMMENT     (CObjectList
COMMENT     #739=(COlyLinePar
COMMENT     (CLinePar
COMMENT     (CParagraph 0
COMMENT     (17
COMMENT     #740=(COligo "pDEST20NGST-SeqF"
COMMENT     "GCAAGCTACCTGAAATGCTG" "" 0
COMMENT     (CStringList) 0) 0) 1 2 2 0
COMMENT     181) " GCAAGCTACCTGAAATGCTG" 1))))))
COMMENT     "pDEST20NGST-SeqF (0 sites)")
COMMENT     #741=(CFolderPar
COMMENT     (CGroupPar (CParagraph 33540736 (9 0) 1 1 1 0 178)
COMMENT     (CObjectList
COMMENT     #742=(CGroupPar
COMMENT     (CParagraph 0 (11 #292# 0) 1 2 2 0 180)
COMMENT     (CObjectList
COMMENT     #743=(COlyLinePar
COMMENT     (CLinePar
COMMENT     (CParagraph 0
COMMENT     (17
COMMENT     #744=(COligo "pDEST20-Seq710f"
COMMENT     "GAAGCTATCCCACAAATTGA" "" 0
COMMENT     (CStringList) 0) 0) 1 2 2 0
COMMENT     181) " GAAGCTATCCCACAAATTGA" 1))))))
COMMENT     "pDEST20-Seq710f (0 sites)")
COMMENT     #745=(CFolderPar
COMMENT     (CGroupPar (CParagraph 33529192 (9 0) 1 1 1 0 178)
COMMENT     (CObjectList
COMMENT     #746=(CGroupPar
COMMENT     (CParagraph 0 (11 #278# 0) 1 2 2 0 180)
COMMENT     (CObjectList
COMMENT     #747=(COlyLinePar
COMMENT     (CLinePar
COMMENT     (CParagraph 0
COMMENT     (17
COMMENT     #748=(COligo
COMMENT     "pDEST26Nhis-Seq371f"
COMMENT     "GGGGATTTCCAAGTCTCCAC" "" 0
COMMENT     (CStringList) 0) 0) 1 2 2 0
COMMENT     181) " GGGGATTTCCAAGTCTCCAC" 1))))))
COMMENT     "pDEST26Nhis-Seq371f (0 sites)")
COMMENT     #749=(CFolderPar
COMMENT     (CGroupPar (CParagraph 33549296 (9 0) 1 1 1 0 178)
COMMENT     (CObjectList
COMMENT     #750=(CGroupPar
COMMENT     (CParagraph 0 (11 #321# 0) 1 2 2 0 180)
COMMENT     (CObjectList
COMMENT     #751=(COlyLinePar
COMMENT     (CLinePar
COMMENT     (CParagraph 0
COMMENT     (17
COMMENT     #752=(COligo "pDEST40CMycSeqF"
COMMENT     "CATCTACGTATTAGTCATCG" "" 0
COMMENT     (CStringList) 0) 0) 1 2 2 0
COMMENT     181) " CATCTACGTATTAGTCATCG" 1))))))
COMMENT     "pDEST40CMycSeqF (0 sites)")
COMMENT     #753=(CFolderPar
COMMENT     (CGroupPar (CParagraph 33543936 (9 0) 1 1 1 0 178)
COMMENT     (CObjectList
COMMENT     #754=(CGroupPar
COMMENT     (CParagraph 0 (11 #329# 0) 1 2 2 0 180)
COMMENT     (CObjectList
COMMENT     #755=(COlyLinePar
COMMENT     (CLinePar
COMMENT     (CParagraph 0
COMMENT     (17
COMMENT     #756=(COligo "pDEST40NFlag-seqr"
COMMENT     "CGGTGGGGTATCGACAGAGTG" ""
COMMENT     0 (CStringList) 0) 0) 1 2 2
COMMENT     0 181) " CGGTGGGGTATCGACAGAGTG" 1))))))
COMMENT     "pDEST40NFlag-seqr (0 sites)")
COMMENT     #757=(CFolderPar
COMMENT     (CGroupPar (CParagraph 33548576 (9 0) 1 1 1 0 178)
COMMENT     (CObjectList
COMMENT     #758=(CGroupPar
COMMENT     (CParagraph 0 (11 #324# 0) 1 2 2 0 180)
COMMENT     (CObjectList
COMMENT     #759=(COlyLinePar
COMMENT     (CLinePar
COMMENT     (CParagraph 0
COMMENT     (17
COMMENT     #760=(COligo "pDEST8-seq2294R"
COMMENT     "TCACTTATCTGGTTCGGATC" "" 0
COMMENT     (CStringList) 0) 0) 1 2 2 0
COMMENT     181) " TCACTTATCTGGTTCGGATC" 1))))))
COMMENT     "pDEST8-seq2294R (0 sites)")
COMMENT     #761=(CFolderPar
COMMENT     (CGroupPar (CParagraph 33548816 (9 0) 1 1 1 0 178)
COMMENT     (CObjectList
COMMENT     #762=(CGroupPar
COMMENT     (CParagraph 0 (11 #323# 0) 1 2 2 0 180)
COMMENT     (CObjectList
COMMENT     #763=(COlyLinePar
COMMENT     (CLinePar
COMMENT     (CParagraph 0
COMMENT     (17
COMMENT     #764=(COligo "pDEST8-seq6384F"
COMMENT     "TTCAGGAGATCGGAAGACCT" "" 0
COMMENT     (CStringList) 0) 0) 1 2 2 0
COMMENT     181) " TTCAGGAGATCGGAAGACCT" 1))))))
COMMENT     "pDEST8-seq6384F (0 sites)")
COMMENT     #765=(CFolderPar
COMMENT     (CGroupPar (CParagraph 33541616 (9 0) 1 1 1 0 178)
COMMENT     (CObjectList
COMMENT     #766=(CGroupPar
COMMENT     (CParagraph 0 (11 #285# 0) 1 2 2 0 180)
COMMENT     (CObjectList
COMMENT     #767=(COlyLinePar
COMMENT     (CLinePar
COMMENT     (CParagraph 0
COMMENT     (17
COMMENT     #768=(COligo "pDEST8-SeqF"
COMMENT     "TCTGGAAGGCGAGCATCGTT" "" 0
COMMENT     (CStringList) 0) 0) 1 2 2 0
COMMENT     181) " TCTGGAAGGCGAGCATCGTT" 1))))))
COMMENT     "pDEST8-SeqF (0 sites)")
COMMENT     #769=(CFolderPar
COMMENT     (CGroupPar (CParagraph 33542016 (9 0) 1 1 1 0 178)
COMMENT     (CObjectList
COMMENT     #770=(CGroupPar
COMMENT     (CParagraph 0 (11 #286# 0) 1 2 2 0 180)
COMMENT     (CObjectList
COMMENT     #771=(COlyLinePar
COMMENT     (CLinePar
COMMENT     (CParagraph 0
COMMENT     (17
COMMENT     #772=(COligo "pDEST8-SeqR"
COMMENT     "CACAACTAGAATGCAGTGAA" "" 0
COMMENT     (CStringList) 0) 0) 1 2 2 0
COMMENT     181) " CACAACTAGAATGCAGTGAA" 1))))))
COMMENT     "pDEST8-SeqR (0 sites)")
COMMENT     #773=(CFolderPar
COMMENT     (CGroupPar (CParagraph 33537520 (9 0) 1 1 1 0 178)
COMMENT     (CObjectList
COMMENT     #774=(CGroupPar
COMMENT     (CParagraph 0 (11 #284# 0) 1 2 2 0 180)
COMMENT     (CObjectList
COMMENT     #775=(COlyLinePar
COMMENT     (CLinePar
COMMENT     (CParagraph 0
COMMENT     (17
COMMENT     #776=(COligo "pDONR221-SeqF"
COMMENT     "AGGAGAGCGTTCACCGACAA" "" 0
COMMENT     (CStringList) 0) 0) 1 2 2 0
COMMENT     181) " AGGAGAGCGTTCACCGACAA" 1))))))
COMMENT     "pDONR221-SeqF (0 sites)")
COMMENT     #777=(CFolderPar
COMMENT     (CGroupPar (CParagraph 33528312 (9 0) 1 1 1 0 178)
COMMENT     (CObjectList
COMMENT     #778=(CGroupPar
COMMENT     (CParagraph 0 (11 #287# 0) 1 2 2 0 180)
COMMENT     (CObjectList
COMMENT     #779=(COlyLinePar
COMMENT     (CLinePar
COMMENT     (CParagraph 0
COMMENT     (17
COMMENT     #780=(COligo "pDONR221-SeqR"
COMMENT     "TTAATCGCGGCCTCGACGTT" "" 0
COMMENT     (CStringList) 0) 0) 1 2 2 0
COMMENT     181) " TTAATCGCGGCCTCGACGTT" 1))))))
COMMENT     "pDONR221-SeqR (0 sites)")
COMMENT     #781=(CFolderPar
COMMENT     (CGroupPar (CParagraph 33523736 (9 0) 1 1 1 0 178)
COMMENT     (CObjectList
COMMENT     #782=(CGroupPar
COMMENT     (CParagraph 0 (11 #242# 0) 1 2 2 0 180)
COMMENT     (CObjectList
COMMENT     #783=(COlyLinePar
COMMENT     (CLinePar
COMMENT     (CParagraph 0
COMMENT     (17
COMMENT     #784=(COligo "pDsRedHyg-Seq1500r"
COMMENT     "ATAAGCTGCAATAAACAAGT" "" 0
COMMENT     (CStringList) 0) 0) 1 2 2 0
COMMENT     181) " ATAAGCTGCAATAAACAAGT" 1))))))
COMMENT     "pDsRedHyg-Seq1500r (0 sites)")
COMMENT     #785=(CFolderPar
COMMENT     (CGroupPar (CParagraph 33550336 (9 0) 1 1 1 0 178)
COMMENT     (CObjectList
COMMENT     #786=(CGroupPar
COMMENT     (CParagraph 0 (11 #332# 0) 1 2 2 0 180)
COMMENT     (CObjectList
COMMENT     #787=(COlyLinePar
COMMENT     (CLinePar
COMMENT     (CParagraph 0
COMMENT     (17
COMMENT     #788=(COligo "pEF6/myc-his-seqf"
COMMENT     "CAGCTTGGCACTTGATGTAAT" ""
COMMENT     0 (CStringList) 0) 0) 1 2 2
COMMENT     0 181) " CAGCTTGGCACTTGATGTAAT" 1))))))
COMMENT     "pEF6/myc-his-seqf (0 sites)")
COMMENT     #789=(CFolderPar
COMMENT     (CGroupPar (CParagraph 33542256 (9 0) 1 1 1 0 178)
COMMENT     (CObjectList
COMMENT     #790=(CGroupPar
COMMENT     (CParagraph 0 (11 #279# 0) 1 2 2 0 180)
COMMENT     (CObjectList
COMMENT     #791=(COlyLinePar
COMMENT     (CLinePar
COMMENT     (CParagraph 0
COMMENT     (17
COMMENT     #792=(COligo
COMMENT     "pEF-DEST51-Seq3757R"
COMMENT     "AGAAGCCATAGAGCCCACCG" "" 0
COMMENT     (CStringList) 0) 0) 1 2 2 0
COMMENT     181) " AGAAGCCATAGAGCCCACCG" 1))))))
COMMENT     "pEF-DEST51-Seq3757R (0 sites)")
COMMENT     #793=(CFolderPar
COMMENT     (CGroupPar (CParagraph 33542976 (9 0) 1 1 1 0 178)
COMMENT     (CObjectList
COMMENT     #794=(CGroupPar
COMMENT     (CParagraph 0 (11 #316# 0) 1 2 2 0 180)
COMMENT     (CObjectList
COMMENT     #795=(COlyLinePar
COMMENT     (CLinePar
COMMENT     (CParagraph 0
COMMENT     (17
COMMENT     #796=(COligo "pEGFP-C-3"
COMMENT     "TATGGCTGATTATGATCAGT" "" 0
COMMENT     (CStringList) 0) 0) 1 2 2 0
COMMENT     181) " TATGGCTGATTATGATCAGT" 1))))))
COMMENT     "pEGFP-C-3 (0 sites)")
COMMENT     #797=(CFolderPar
COMMENT     (CGroupPar (CParagraph 33523256 (9 0) 1 1 1 0 178)
COMMENT     (CObjectList
COMMENT     #798=(CGroupPar
COMMENT     (CParagraph 0 (11 #211# 0) 1 2 2 0 180)
COMMENT     (CObjectList
COMMENT     #799=(COlyLinePar
COMMENT     (CLinePar
COMMENT     (CParagraph 0
COMMENT     (17
COMMENT     #800=(COligo "pEGFP-C-5'"
COMMENT     "CATGGTCCTGCTGGAGTTCGTG" ""
COMMENT     0 (CStringList) 0) 0) 1 2 2
COMMENT     0 181) " CATGGTCCTGCTGGAGTTCGTG" 1))
COMMENT     #801=(CLinePar
COMMENT     (CParagraph 0 (2 #211# 1) 1 2 2 0
COMMENT     193)
COMMENT     " N1: position 2145 similarity 100.0% "
COMMENT     1))))) "pEGFP-C-5' (1 site)")
COMMENT     #802=(CFolderPar
COMMENT     (CGroupPar (CParagraph 33529352 (9 0) 1 1 1 0 178)
COMMENT     (CObjectList
COMMENT     #803=(CGroupPar
COMMENT     (CParagraph 0 (11 #263# 0) 1 2 2 0 180)
COMMENT     (CObjectList
COMMENT     #804=(COlyLinePar
COMMENT     (CLinePar
COMMENT     (CParagraph 0
COMMENT     (17
COMMENT     #805=(COligo "pEGFP-C-5'"
COMMENT     "CATGGTCCTGCTGGAGTTCGTG" ""
COMMENT     0 (CStringList) 0) 0) 1 2 2
COMMENT     0 181) " CATGGTCCTGCTGGAGTTCGTG" 1))
COMMENT     #806=(CLinePar
COMMENT     (CParagraph 0 (2 #263# 1) 1 2 2 0
COMMENT     193)
COMMENT     " N1: position 2145 similarity 100.0% "
COMMENT     1))))) "pEGFP-C-5' (1 site)")
COMMENT     #807=(CFolderPar
COMMENT     (CGroupPar (CParagraph 33526472 (9 0) 1 1 1 0 178)
COMMENT     (CObjectList
COMMENT     #808=(CGroupPar
COMMENT     (CParagraph 0 (11 #306# 0) 1 2 2 0 180)
COMMENT     (CObjectList
COMMENT     #809=(COlyLinePar
COMMENT     (CLinePar
COMMENT     (CParagraph 0
COMMENT     (17
COMMENT     #810=(COligo "pEGFP-N1-seqF"
COMMENT     "GCATTATGCCCAGTACATGA" "" 0
COMMENT     (CStringList) 0) 0) 1 2 2 0
COMMENT     181) " GCATTATGCCCAGTACATGA" 1))))))
COMMENT     "pEGFP-N1-seqF (0 sites)")
COMMENT     #811=(CFolderPar
COMMENT     (CGroupPar (CParagraph 33523976 (9 0) 1 1 1 0 178)
COMMENT     (CObjectList
COMMENT     #812=(CGroupPar
COMMENT     (CParagraph 0 (11 #212# 0) 1 2 2 0 180)
COMMENT     (CObjectList
COMMENT     #813=(COlyLinePar
COMMENT     (CLinePar
COMMENT     (CParagraph 0
COMMENT     (17
COMMENT     #814=(COligo "pEGFP-N-3'"
COMMENT     "CGTCGCCGTCCAGCTCGACCAG" ""
COMMENT     0 (CStringList) 0) 0) 1 2 2
COMMENT     0 181) " CGTCGCCGTCCAGCTCGACCAG" 1))
COMMENT     #815=(CLinePar
COMMENT     (CParagraph 0 (2 #212# 1) 1 2 2 0
COMMENT     193)
COMMENT     " N1: position 1537 similarity 100.0% on complementary strand"
COMMENT     1))))) "pEGFP-N-3' (1 site)")
COMMENT     #816=(CFolderPar
COMMENT     (CGroupPar (CParagraph 33542576 (9 0) 1 1 1 0 178)
COMMENT     (CObjectList
COMMENT     #817=(CGroupPar
COMMENT     (CParagraph 0 (11 #264# 0) 1 2 2 0 180)
COMMENT     (CObjectList
COMMENT     #818=(COlyLinePar
COMMENT     (CLinePar
COMMENT     (CParagraph 0
COMMENT     (17
COMMENT     #819=(COligo "pEGFP-N-3'"
COMMENT     "CGTCGCCGTCCAGCTCGACCAG" ""
COMMENT     0 (CStringList) 0) 0) 1 2 2
COMMENT     0 181) " CGTCGCCGTCCAGCTCGACCAG" 1))
COMMENT     #820=(CLinePar
COMMENT     (CParagraph 0 (2 #264# 1) 1 2 2 0
COMMENT     193)
COMMENT     " N1: position 1537 similarity 100.0% on complementary strand"
COMMENT     1))))) "pEGFP-N-3' (1 site)")
COMMENT     #821=(CFolderPar
COMMENT     (CGroupPar (CParagraph 33508208 (9 0) 1 1 1 0 178)
COMMENT     (CObjectList
COMMENT     #822=(CGroupPar
COMMENT     (CParagraph 0 (11 #213# 0) 1 2 2 0 180)
COMMENT     (CObjectList
COMMENT     #823=(COlyLinePar
COMMENT     (CLinePar
COMMENT     (CParagraph 0
COMMENT     (17
COMMENT     #824=(COligo "pEGFP-N-5'"
COMMENT     "TGGGAGGTCTATATAAGCAGAG" ""
COMMENT     0 (CStringList) 0) 0) 1 2 2
COMMENT     0 181) " TGGGAGGTCTATATAAGCAGAG" 1))))))
COMMENT     "pEGFP-N-5' (0 sites)")
COMMENT     #825=(CFolderPar
COMMENT     (CGroupPar (CParagraph 33527432 (9 0) 1 1 1 0 178)
COMMENT     (CObjectList
COMMENT     #826=(CGroupPar
COMMENT     (CParagraph 0 (11 #265# 0) 1 2 2 0 180)
COMMENT     (CObjectList
COMMENT     #827=(COlyLinePar
COMMENT     (CLinePar
COMMENT     (CParagraph 0
COMMENT     (17
COMMENT     #828=(COligo "pEGFP-N-5'"
COMMENT     "TGGGAGGTCTATATAAGCAGAG" ""
COMMENT     0 (CStringList) 0) 0) 1 2 2
COMMENT     0 181) " TGGGAGGTCTATATAAGCAGAG" 1))))))
COMMENT     "pEGFP-N-5' (0 sites)")
COMMENT     #829=(CFolderPar
COMMENT     (CGroupPar (CParagraph 33530632 (9 0) 1 1 1 0 178)
COMMENT     (CObjectList
COMMENT     #830=(CGroupPar
COMMENT     (CParagraph 0 (11 #314# 0) 1 2 2 0 180)
COMMENT     (CObjectList
COMMENT     #831=(COlyLinePar
COMMENT     (CLinePar
COMMENT     (CParagraph 0
COMMENT     (17
COMMENT     #832=(COligo "pENTR-F"
COMMENT     "CTACAAACTCTTCCTGTTAGTTAG"
COMMENT     "" 0 (CStringList) 0) 0) 1
COMMENT     2 2 0 181)
COMMENT     " CTACAAACTCTTCCTGTTAGTTAG" 1))))))
COMMENT     "pENTR-F (0 sites)")
COMMENT     #833=(CFolderPar
COMMENT     (CGroupPar (CParagraph 33530872 (9 0) 1 1 1 0 178)
COMMENT     (CObjectList
COMMENT     #834=(CGroupPar
COMMENT     (CParagraph 0 (11 #315# 0) 1 2 2 0 180)
COMMENT     (CObjectList
COMMENT     #835=(COlyLinePar
COMMENT     (CLinePar
COMMENT     (CParagraph 0
COMMENT     (17
COMMENT     #836=(COligo "pENTR-R"
COMMENT     "ATGGCTCATAACACCCCTTG" "" 0
COMMENT     (CStringList) 0) 0) 1 2 2 0
COMMENT     181) " ATGGCTCATAACACCCCTTG" 1))))))
COMMENT     "pENTR-R (0 sites)")
COMMENT     #837=(CFolderPar
COMMENT     (CGroupPar (CParagraph 33543616 (9 0) 1 1 1 0 178)
COMMENT     (CObjectList
COMMENT     #838=(CGroupPar
COMMENT     (CParagraph 0 (11 #330# 0) 1 2 2 0 180)
COMMENT     (CObjectList
COMMENT     #839=(COlyLinePar
COMMENT     (CLinePar
COMMENT     (CParagraph 0
COMMENT     (17
COMMENT     #840=(COligo
COMMENT     "pETCOLA2-nHis-seqF "
COMMENT     "TAATACTGTTGATGGGTGTCTGGT"
COMMENT     "" 0 (CStringList) 0) 0) 1
COMMENT     2 2 0 181)
COMMENT     " TAATACTGTTGATGGGTGTCTGGT" 1))))))
COMMENT     "pETCOLA2-nHis-seqF (0 sites)")
COMMENT     #841=(CFolderPar
COMMENT     (CGroupPar (CParagraph 33543536 (9 0) 1 1 1 0 178)
COMMENT     (CObjectList
COMMENT     #842=(CGroupPar
COMMENT     (CParagraph 0 (11 #331# 0) 1 2 2 0 180)
COMMENT     (CObjectList
COMMENT     #843=(COlyLinePar
COMMENT     (CLinePar
COMMENT     (CParagraph 0
COMMENT     (17
COMMENT     #844=(COligo "pETCOLA2-nHis-seqR"
COMMENT     "TTTTAAAATGCCTTGACG" "" 0
COMMENT     (CStringList) 0) 0) 1 2 2 0
COMMENT     181) " TTTTAAAATGCCTTGACG" 1))))))
COMMENT     "pETCOLA2-nHis-seqR (0 sites)")
COMMENT     #845=(CFolderPar
COMMENT     (CGroupPar (CParagraph 33514768 (9 0) 1 1 1 0 178)
COMMENT     (CObjectList
COMMENT     #846=(CGroupPar
COMMENT     (CParagraph 0 (11 #244# 0) 1 2 2 0 180)
COMMENT     (CObjectList
COMMENT     #847=(COlyLinePar
COMMENT     (CLinePar
COMMENT     (CParagraph 0
COMMENT     (17
COMMENT     #848=(COligo "pET-seqF"
COMMENT     "GGCCCCAAGGGGTTATGCTAGT" ""
COMMENT     0 (CStringList) 0) 0) 1 2 2
COMMENT     0 181) " GGCCCCAAGGGGTTATGCTAGT" 1))))))
COMMENT     "pET-seqF (0 sites)")
COMMENT     #849=(CFolderPar
COMMENT     (CGroupPar (CParagraph 33515328 (9 0) 1 1 1 0 178)
COMMENT     (CObjectList
COMMENT     #850=(CGroupPar
COMMENT     (CParagraph 0 (11 #245# 0) 1 2 2 0 180)
COMMENT     (CObjectList
COMMENT     #851=(COlyLinePar
COMMENT     (CLinePar
COMMENT     (CParagraph 0
COMMENT     (17
COMMENT     #852=(COligo "pET-seqR"
COMMENT     "GATCCCGCGAAATTAATACG" "" 0
COMMENT     (CStringList) 0) 0) 1 2 2 0
COMMENT     181) " GATCCCGCGAAATTAATACG" 1))))))
COMMENT     "pET-seqR (0 sites)")
COMMENT     #853=(CFolderPar
COMMENT     (CGroupPar (CParagraph 33548336 (9 0) 1 1 1 0 178)
COMMENT     (CObjectList
COMMENT     #854=(CGroupPar
COMMENT     (CParagraph 0 (11 #325# 0) 1 2 2 0 180)
COMMENT     (CObjectList
COMMENT     #855=(COlyLinePar
COMMENT     (CLinePar
COMMENT     (CParagraph 0
COMMENT     (17
COMMENT     #856=(COligo "pFastBacF"
COMMENT     "GGATTATTCATACCGTCCCA" "" 0
COMMENT     (CStringList) 0) 0) 1 2 2 0
COMMENT     181) " GGATTATTCATACCGTCCCA" 1))))))
COMMENT     "pFastBacF (0 sites)")
COMMENT     #857=(CFolderPar
COMMENT     (CGroupPar (CParagraph 33571328 (9 0) 1 1 1 0 178)
COMMENT     (CObjectList
COMMENT     #858=(CGroupPar
COMMENT     (CParagraph 0 (11 #338# 0) 1 2 2 0 180)
COMMENT     (CObjectList
COMMENT     #859=(COlyLinePar
COMMENT     (CLinePar
COMMENT     (CParagraph 0
COMMENT     (17
COMMENT     #860=(COligo "pFastBacHT-Seqf"
COMMENT     "CCTACATGTGCGAATGATGC" "" 0
COMMENT     (CStringList) 0) 0) 1 2 2 0
COMMENT     181) " CCTACATGTGCGAATGATGC" 1))))))
COMMENT     "pFastBacHT-Seqf (0 sites)")
COMMENT     #861=(CFolderPar
COMMENT     (CGroupPar (CParagraph 33571888 (9 0) 1 1 1 0 178)
COMMENT     (CObjectList
COMMENT     #862=(CGroupPar
COMMENT     (CParagraph 0 (11 #339# 0) 1 2 2 0 180)
COMMENT     (CObjectList
COMMENT     #863=(COlyLinePar
COMMENT     (CLinePar
COMMENT     (CParagraph 0
COMMENT     (17
COMMENT     #864=(COligo "pFastBacHT-SeqF"
COMMENT     "CTGTGAAAAAGCATACTGGA" "" 0
COMMENT     (CStringList) 0) 0) 1 2 2 0
COMMENT     181) " CTGTGAAAAAGCATACTGGA" 1))))))
COMMENT     "pFastBacHT-SeqF (0 sites)")
COMMENT     #865=(CFolderPar
COMMENT     (CGroupPar (CParagraph 33547936 (9 0) 1 1 1 0 178)
COMMENT     (CObjectList
COMMENT     #866=(CGroupPar
COMMENT     (CParagraph 0 (11 #327# 0) 1 2 2 0 180)
COMMENT     (CObjectList
COMMENT     #867=(COlyLinePar
COMMENT     (CLinePar
COMMENT     (CParagraph 0
COMMENT     (17
COMMENT     #868=(COligo "pFastBac-JJ-F"
COMMENT     "AAATGATAACCATCTCGC" "" 0
COMMENT     (CStringList) 0) 0) 1 2 2 0
COMMENT     181) " AAATGATAACCATCTCGC" 1))))))
COMMENT     "pFastBac-JJ-F (0 sites)")
COMMENT     #869=(CFolderPar
COMMENT     (CGroupPar (CParagraph 33544176 (9 0) 1 1 1 0 178)
COMMENT     (CObjectList
COMMENT     #870=(CGroupPar
COMMENT     (CParagraph 0 (11 #328# 0) 1 2 2 0 180)
COMMENT     (CObjectList
COMMENT     #871=(COlyLinePar
COMMENT     (CLinePar
COMMENT     (CParagraph 0
COMMENT     (17
COMMENT     #872=(COligo "pFastBac-JJ-F"
COMMENT     "AAATGATAACCATCTCGC" "" 0
COMMENT     (CStringList) 0) 0) 1 2 2 0
COMMENT     181) " AAATGATAACCATCTCGC" 1))))))
COMMENT     "pFastBac-JJ-F (0 sites)")
COMMENT     #873=(CFolderPar
COMMENT     (CGroupPar (CParagraph 33548096 (9 0) 1 1 1 0 178)
COMMENT     (CObjectList
COMMENT     #874=(CGroupPar
COMMENT     (CParagraph 0 (11 #326# 0) 1 2 2 0 180)
COMMENT     (CObjectList
COMMENT     #875=(COlyLinePar
COMMENT     (CLinePar
COMMENT     (CParagraph 0
COMMENT     (17
COMMENT     #876=(COligo "pFastBacR"
COMMENT     "CAAATGTGGTATGGCTGATT" "" 0
COMMENT     (CStringList) 0) 0) 1 2 2 0
COMMENT     181) " CAAATGTGGTATGGCTGATT" 1))))))
COMMENT     "pFastBacR (0 sites)")
COMMENT     #877=(CFolderPar
COMMENT     (CGroupPar (CParagraph 33519576 (9 0) 1 1 1 0 178)
COMMENT     (CObjectList
COMMENT     #878=(CGroupPar
COMMENT     (CParagraph 0 (11 #214# 0) 1 2 2 0 180)
COMMENT     (CObjectList
COMMENT     #879=(COlyLinePar
COMMENT     (CLinePar
COMMENT     (CParagraph 0
COMMENT     (17
COMMENT     #880=(COligo "pGEX-3'"
COMMENT     "CCGGGAGCTGCATGTGTCAGAGG"
COMMENT     "" 0 (CStringList) 0) 0) 1
COMMENT     2 2 0 181)
COMMENT     " CCGGGAGCTGCATGTGTCAGAGG" 1))
COMMENT     #881=(CLinePar
COMMENT     (CParagraph 0 (2 #214# 1) 1 2 2 0
COMMENT     193)
COMMENT     " N1: position 4181 similarity 100.0% "
COMMENT     1))))) "pGEX-3' (1 site)")
COMMENT     #882=(CFolderPar
COMMENT     (CGroupPar (CParagraph 33533120 (9 0) 1 1 1 0 178)
COMMENT     (CObjectList
COMMENT     #883=(CGroupPar
COMMENT     (CParagraph 0 (11 #266# 0) 1 2 2 0 180)
COMMENT     (CObjectList
COMMENT     #884=(COlyLinePar
COMMENT     (CLinePar
COMMENT     (CParagraph 0
COMMENT     (17
COMMENT     #885=(COligo "pGEX-3'"
COMMENT     "CCGGGAGCTGCATGTGTCAGAGG"
COMMENT     "" 0 (CStringList) 0) 0) 1
COMMENT     2 2 0 181)
COMMENT     " CCGGGAGCTGCATGTGTCAGAGG" 1))
COMMENT     #886=(CLinePar
COMMENT     (CParagraph 0 (2 #266# 1) 1 2 2 0
COMMENT     193)
COMMENT     " N1: position 4181 similarity 100.0% "
COMMENT     1))))) "pGEX-3' (1 site)")
COMMENT     #887=(CFolderPar
COMMENT     (CGroupPar (CParagraph 33519816 (9 0) 1 1 1 0 178)
COMMENT     (CObjectList
COMMENT     #888=(CGroupPar
COMMENT     (CParagraph 0 (11 #215# 0) 1 2 2 0 180)
COMMENT     (CObjectList
COMMENT     #889=(COlyLinePar
COMMENT     (CLinePar
COMMENT     (CParagraph 0
COMMENT     (17
COMMENT     #890=(COligo "pGEX-5'"
COMMENT     "GGGCTGGCAAGCCACGTTTGGTG"
COMMENT     "" 0 (CStringList) 0) 0) 1
COMMENT     2 2 0 181)
COMMENT     " GGGCTGGCAAGCCACGTTTGGTG" 1))))))
COMMENT     "pGEX-5' (0 sites)")
COMMENT     #891=(CFolderPar
COMMENT     (CGroupPar (CParagraph 33533520 (9 0) 1 1 1 0 178)
COMMENT     (CObjectList
COMMENT     #892=(CGroupPar
COMMENT     (CParagraph 0 (11 #267# 0) 1 2 2 0 180)
COMMENT     (CObjectList
COMMENT     #893=(COlyLinePar
COMMENT     (CLinePar
COMMENT     (CParagraph 0
COMMENT     (17
COMMENT     #894=(COligo "pGEX-5'"
COMMENT     "GGGCTGGCAAGCCACGTTTGGTG"
COMMENT     "" 0 (CStringList) 0) 0) 1
COMMENT     2 2 0 181)
COMMENT     " GGGCTGGCAAGCCACGTTTGGTG" 1))))))
COMMENT     "pGEX-5' (0 sites)")
COMMENT     #895=(CFolderPar
COMMENT     (CGroupPar (CParagraph 33540496 (9 0) 1 1 1 0 178)
COMMENT     (CObjectList
COMMENT     #896=(CGroupPar
COMMENT     (CParagraph 0 (11 #291# 0) 1 2 2 0 180)
COMMENT     (CObjectList
COMMENT     #897=(COlyLinePar
COMMENT     (CLinePar
COMMENT     (CParagraph 0
COMMENT     (17
COMMENT     #898=(COligo
COMMENT     "pGL3-enhancer-Seq187r"
COMMENT     "CGTATCTCTTCATAGCCTTA" "" 0
COMMENT     (CStringList) 0) 0) 1 2 2 0
COMMENT     181) " CGTATCTCTTCATAGCCTTA" 1))))))
COMMENT     "pGL3-enhancer-Seq187r (0 sites)")
COMMENT     #899=(CFolderPar
COMMENT     (CGroupPar (CParagraph 33527672 (9 0) 1 1 1 0 178)
COMMENT     (CObjectList
COMMENT     #900=(CGroupPar
COMMENT     (CParagraph 0 (11 #281# 0) 1 2 2 0 180)
COMMENT     (CObjectList
COMMENT     #901=(COlyLinePar
COMMENT     (CLinePar
COMMENT     (CParagraph 0
COMMENT     (17
COMMENT     #902=(COligo "pGLY9427seqF"
COMMENT     "GGCTTCTATGGAAGGTATCG" "" 0
COMMENT     (CStringList) 0) 0) 1 2 2 0
COMMENT     181) " GGCTTCTATGGAAGGTATCG" 1))))))
COMMENT     "pGLY9427seqF (0 sites)")
COMMENT     #903=(CFolderPar
COMMENT     (CGroupPar (CParagraph 33527912 (9 0) 1 1 1 0 178)
COMMENT     (CObjectList
COMMENT     #904=(CGroupPar
COMMENT     (CParagraph 0 (11 #282# 0) 1 2 2 0 180)
COMMENT     (CObjectList
COMMENT     #905=(COlyLinePar
COMMENT     (CLinePar
COMMENT     (CParagraph 0
COMMENT     (17
COMMENT     #906=(COligo "pGLY9427seqR"
COMMENT     "GGGAAATTTAGTATGCTGTG" "" 0
COMMENT     (CStringList) 0) 0) 1 2 2 0
COMMENT     181) " GGGAAATTTAGTATGCTGTG" 1))))))
COMMENT     "pGLY9427seqR (0 sites)")
COMMENT     #907=(CFolderPar
COMMENT     (CGroupPar (CParagraph 33534560 (9 0) 1 1 1 0 178)
COMMENT     (CObjectList
COMMENT     #908=(CGroupPar
COMMENT     (CParagraph 0 (11 #311# 0) 1 2 2 0 180)
COMMENT     (CObjectList
COMMENT     #909=(COlyLinePar
COMMENT     (CLinePar
COMMENT     (CParagraph 0
COMMENT     (17
COMMENT     #910=(COligo "PIRES3-EGFP-R"
COMMENT     "AACGCACACCGGCCTTATTC" "" 0
COMMENT     (CStringList) 0) 0) 1 2 2 0
COMMENT     181) " AACGCACACCGGCCTTATTC" 1))))))
COMMENT     "PIRES3-EGFP-R (0 sites)")
COMMENT     #911=(CFolderPar
COMMENT     (CGroupPar (CParagraph 33534080 (9 0) 1 1 1 0 178)
COMMENT     (CObjectList
COMMENT     #912=(CGroupPar
COMMENT     (CParagraph 0 (11 #309# 0) 1 2 2 0 180)
COMMENT     (CObjectList
COMMENT     #913=(COlyLinePar
COMMENT     (CLinePar
COMMENT     (CParagraph 0
COMMENT     (17
COMMENT     #914=(COligo "PIRES-F"
COMMENT     "CTTACTGACATCCACTTTGC" "" 0
COMMENT     (CStringList) 0) 0) 1 2 2 0
COMMENT     181) " CTTACTGACATCCACTTTGC" 1))))))
COMMENT     "PIRES-F (0 sites)")
COMMENT     #915=(CFolderPar
COMMENT     (CGroupPar (CParagraph 33551376 (9 0) 1 1 1 0 178)
COMMENT     (CObjectList
COMMENT     #916=(CGroupPar
COMMENT     (CParagraph 0 (11 #337# 0) 1 2 2 0 180)
COMMENT     (CObjectList
COMMENT     #917=(COlyLinePar
COMMENT     (CLinePar
COMMENT     (CParagraph 0
COMMENT     (17
COMMENT     #918=(COligo "pIRESneo3-SeqR"
COMMENT     "CCTCGTTTTTGGAAACTGAC" "" 0
COMMENT     (CStringList) 0) 0) 1 2 2 0
COMMENT     181) " CCTCGTTTTTGGAAACTGAC" 1))))))
COMMENT     "pIRESneo3-SeqR (0 sites)")
COMMENT     #919=(CFolderPar
COMMENT     (CGroupPar (CParagraph 33534320 (9 0) 1 1 1 0 178)
COMMENT     (CObjectList
COMMENT     #920=(CGroupPar
COMMENT     (CParagraph 0 (11 #310# 0) 1 2 2 0 180)
COMMENT     (CObjectList
COMMENT     #921=(COlyLinePar
COMMENT     (CLinePar
COMMENT     (CParagraph 0
COMMENT     (17
COMMENT     #922=(COligo "PIRES-R"
COMMENT     "CACTGCATTCTAGTTGTGGT" "" 0
COMMENT     (CStringList) 0) 0) 1 2 2 0
COMMENT     181) " CACTGCATTCTAGTTGTGGT" 1))))))
COMMENT     "PIRES-R (0 sites)")
COMMENT     #923=(CFolderPar
COMMENT     (CGroupPar (CParagraph 33550016 (9 0) 1 1 1 0 178)
COMMENT     (CObjectList
COMMENT     #924=(CGroupPar
COMMENT     (CParagraph 0 (11 #318# 0) 1 2 2 0 180)
COMMENT     (CObjectList
COMMENT     #925=(COlyLinePar
COMMENT     (CLinePar
COMMENT     (CParagraph 0
COMMENT     (17
COMMENT     #926=(COligo "pLXSN-Seqf"
COMMENT     "GCCCTTTGTACACCCTAAGC" "" 0
COMMENT     (CStringList) 0) 0) 1 2 2 0
COMMENT     181) " GCCCTTTGTACACCCTAAGC" 1))))))
COMMENT     "pLXSN-Seqf (0 sites)")
COMMENT     #927=(CFolderPar
COMMENT     (CGroupPar (CParagraph 33533280 (9 0) 1 1 1 0 178)
COMMENT     (CObjectList
COMMENT     #928=(CGroupPar
COMMENT     (CParagraph 0 (11 #297# 0) 1 2 2 0 180)
COMMENT     (CObjectList
COMMENT     #929=(COlyLinePar
COMMENT     (CLinePar
COMMENT     (CParagraph 0
COMMENT     (17
COMMENT     #930=(COligo "pMAL-C2X-F"
COMMENT     "TGCGTACTGCGGTGATCAAC" "" 0
COMMENT     (CStringList) 0) 0) 1 2 2 0
COMMENT     181) " TGCGTACTGCGGTGATCAAC" 1))))))
COMMENT     "pMAL-C2X-F (0 sites)")
COMMENT     #931=(CFolderPar
COMMENT     (CGroupPar (CParagraph 33551536 (9 0) 1 1 1 0 178)
COMMENT     (CObjectList
COMMENT     #932=(CGroupPar
COMMENT     (CParagraph 0 (11 #336# 0) 1 2 2 0 180)
COMMENT     (CObjectList
COMMENT     #933=(COlyLinePar
COMMENT     (CLinePar
COMMENT     (CParagraph 0
COMMENT     (17
COMMENT     #934=(COligo "pMAL-c5x-seqf"
COMMENT     "TGAAAGACGCGCAGACTAA" "" 0
COMMENT     (CStringList) 0) 0) 1 2 2 0
COMMENT     181) " TGAAAGACGCGCAGACTAA" 1))))))
COMMENT     "pMAL-c5x-seqf (0 sites)")
COMMENT     #935=(CFolderPar
COMMENT     (CGroupPar (CParagraph 33506848 (9 0) 1 1 1 0 178)
COMMENT     (CObjectList
COMMENT     #936=(CGroupPar
COMMENT     (CParagraph 0 (11 #230# 0) 1 2 2 0 180)
COMMENT     (CObjectList
COMMENT     #937=(COlyLinePar
COMMENT     (CLinePar
COMMENT     (CParagraph 0
COMMENT     (17
COMMENT     #938=(COligo "PQE-F"
COMMENT     "TGAGCGGATAACAATTTCAC" "" 0
COMMENT     (CStringList) 0) 0) 1 2 2 0
COMMENT     181) " TGAGCGGATAACAATTTCAC" 1))))))
COMMENT     "PQE-F (0 sites)")
COMMENT     #939=(CFolderPar
COMMENT     (CGroupPar (CParagraph 33523416 (9 0) 1 1 1 0 178)
COMMENT     (CObjectList
COMMENT     #940=(CGroupPar
COMMENT     (CParagraph 0 (11 #231# 0) 1 2 2 0 180)
COMMENT     (CObjectList
COMMENT     #941=(COlyLinePar
COMMENT     (CLinePar
COMMENT     (CParagraph 0
COMMENT     (17
COMMENT     #942=(COligo "PQE-R"
COMMENT     "GTTCTGAGGTCATTACTGG" "" 0
COMMENT     (CStringList) 0) 0) 1 2 2 0
COMMENT     181) " GTTCTGAGGTCATTACTGG" 1))))))
COMMENT     "PQE-R (0 sites)")
COMMENT     #943=(CFolderPar
COMMENT     (CGroupPar (CParagraph 33541456 (9 0) 1 1 1 0 178)
COMMENT     (CObjectList
COMMENT     #944=(CGroupPar
COMMENT     (CParagraph 0 (11 #293# 0) 1 2 2 0 180)
COMMENT     (CObjectList
COMMENT     #945=(COlyLinePar
COMMENT     (CLinePar
COMMENT     (CParagraph 0
COMMENT     (17
COMMENT     #946=(COligo
COMMENT     "pRAY3 MCS1-Seq1250r"
COMMENT     "CCGACTGCATCTGCGTGTTC" "" 0
COMMENT     (CStringList) 0) 0) 1 2 2 0
COMMENT     181) " CCGACTGCATCTGCGTGTTC" 1))))))
COMMENT     "pRAY3 MCS1-Seq1250r (0 sites)")
COMMENT     #947=(CFolderPar
COMMENT     (CGroupPar (CParagraph 33508608 (9 0) 1 1 1 0 178)
COMMENT     (CObjectList
COMMENT     #948=(CGroupPar
COMMENT     (CParagraph 0 (11 #243# 0) 1 2 2 0 180)
COMMENT     (CObjectList
COMMENT     #949=(COlyLinePar
COMMENT     (CLinePar
COMMENT     (CParagraph 0
COMMENT     (17
COMMENT     #950=(COligo "pRAY3-Seq1679f"
COMMENT     "ACGGGTGTTGGGTCGTTTGT" "" 0
COMMENT     (CStringList) 0) 0) 1 2 2 0
COMMENT     181) " ACGGGTGTTGGGTCGTTTGT" 1))))))
COMMENT     "pRAY3-Seq1679f (0 sites)")
COMMENT     #951=(CFolderPar
COMMENT     (CGroupPar (CParagraph 33526952 (9 0) 1 1 1 0 178)
COMMENT     (CObjectList
COMMENT     #952=(CGroupPar
COMMENT     (CParagraph 0 (11 #280# 0) 1 2 2 0 180)
COMMENT     (CObjectList
COMMENT     #953=(COlyLinePar
COMMENT     (CLinePar
COMMENT     (CParagraph 0
COMMENT     (17
COMMENT     #954=(COligo "pRAY3-Seq1679f"
COMMENT     "ACGGGTGTTGGGTCGTTTGT" "" 0
COMMENT     (CStringList) 0) 0) 1 2 2 0
COMMENT     181) " ACGGGTGTTGGGTCGTTTGT" 1))))))
COMMENT     "pRAY3-Seq1679f (0 sites)")
COMMENT     #955=(CFolderPar
COMMENT     (CGroupPar (CParagraph 33520536 (9 0) 1 1 1 0 178)
COMMENT     (CObjectList
COMMENT     #956=(CGroupPar
COMMENT     (CParagraph 0 (11 #224# 0) 1 2 2 0 180)
COMMENT     (CObjectList
COMMENT     #957=(COlyLinePar
COMMENT     (CLinePar
COMMENT     (CParagraph 0
COMMENT     (17
COMMENT     #958=(COligo "PRM1"
COMMENT     "AACGCAGTCAGGCACCGTGT"
COMMENT     "Sense primer for PCR amplification of 86 - 1286 region of PBR322"
COMMENT     0 (CStringList) 0) 0) 1 2 2
COMMENT     0 181) " AACGCAGTCAGGCACCGTGT" 1))
COMMENT     #959=(CLinePar
COMMENT     (CParagraph 0 (0 0) 1 2 2 0 180)
COMMENT     "Sense primer for PCR amplification of 86 - 1286 region of PBR322"
COMMENT     1))))) "PRM1 (0 sites)")
COMMENT     #960=(CFolderPar
COMMENT     (CGroupPar (CParagraph 33537280 (9 0) 1 1 1 0 178)
COMMENT     (CObjectList
COMMENT     #961=(CGroupPar
COMMENT     (CParagraph 0 (11 #268# 0) 1 2 2 0 180)
COMMENT     (CObjectList
COMMENT     #962=(COlyLinePar
COMMENT     (CLinePar
COMMENT     (CParagraph 0
COMMENT     (17
COMMENT     #963=(COligo "PRM1"
COMMENT     "AACGCAGTCAGGCACCGTGT"
COMMENT     "Sense primer for PCR amplification of 86 - 1286 region of PBR322"
COMMENT     0 (CStringList) 0) 0) 1 2 2
COMMENT     0 181) " AACGCAGTCAGGCACCGTGT" 1))
COMMENT     #964=(CLinePar
COMMENT     (CParagraph 0 (0 0) 1 2 2 0 180)
COMMENT     "Sense primer for PCR amplification of 86 - 1286 region of PBR322"
COMMENT     1))))) "PRM1 (0 sites)")
COMMENT     #965=(CFolderPar
COMMENT     (CGroupPar (CParagraph 33521016 (9 0) 1 1 1 0 178)
COMMENT     (CObjectList
COMMENT     #966=(CGroupPar
COMMENT     (CParagraph 0 (11 #225# 0) 1 2 2 0 180)
COMMENT     (CObjectList
COMMENT     #967=(COlyLinePar
COMMENT     (CLinePar
COMMENT     (CParagraph 0
COMMENT     (17
COMMENT     #968=(COligo "PRM2"
COMMENT     "ATCCGTTAGCGAGGTGCCGC"
COMMENT     "Antisense primer for PCR amplification of 86 - 1286 region of
            PBR322"
COMMENT     0 (CStringList) 0) 0) 1 2 2
COMMENT     0 181) " ATCCGTTAGCGAGGTGCCGC" 1))
COMMENT     #969=(CLinePar
COMMENT     (CParagraph 0 (0 0) 1 2 2 0 180)
COMMENT     "Antisense primer for PCR amplification of 86 - 1286 region of
            PBR322"
COMMENT     1))))) "PRM2 (0 sites)")
COMMENT     #970=(CFolderPar
COMMENT     (CGroupPar (CParagraph 33536640 (9 0) 1 1 1 0 178)
COMMENT     (CObjectList
COMMENT     #971=(CGroupPar
COMMENT     (CParagraph 0 (11 #269# 0) 1 2 2 0 180)
COMMENT     (CObjectList
COMMENT     #972=(COlyLinePar
COMMENT     (CLinePar
COMMENT     (CParagraph 0
COMMENT     (17
COMMENT     #973=(COligo "PRM2"
COMMENT     "ATCCGTTAGCGAGGTGCCGC"
COMMENT     "Antisense primer for PCR amplification of 86 - 1286 region of
            PBR322"
COMMENT     0 (CStringList) 0) 0) 1 2 2
COMMENT     0 181) " ATCCGTTAGCGAGGTGCCGC" 1))
COMMENT     #974=(CLinePar
COMMENT     (CParagraph 0 (0 0) 1 2 2 0 180)
COMMENT     "Antisense primer for PCR amplification of 86 - 1286 region of
            PBR322"
COMMENT     1))))) "PRM2 (0 sites)")
COMMENT     #975=(CFolderPar
COMMENT     (CGroupPar (CParagraph 33520056 (9 0) 1 1 1 0 178)
COMMENT     (CObjectList
COMMENT     #976=(CGroupPar
COMMENT     (CParagraph 0 (11 #216# 0) 1 2 2 0 180)
COMMENT     (CObjectList
COMMENT     #977=(COlyLinePar
COMMENT     (CLinePar
COMMENT     (CParagraph 0
COMMENT     (17
COMMENT     #978=(COligo "pRNA-CMV-F"
COMMENT     "GTACGGTGGGAGGTCTATAT" "" 0
COMMENT     (CStringList) 0) 0) 1 2 2 0
COMMENT     181) " GTACGGTGGGAGGTCTATAT" 1))))))
COMMENT     "pRNA-CMV-F (0 sites)")
COMMENT     #979=(CFolderPar
COMMENT     (CGroupPar (CParagraph 33528552 (9 0) 1 1 1 0 178)
COMMENT     (CObjectList
COMMENT     #980=(CGroupPar
COMMENT     (CParagraph 0 (11 #270# 0) 1 2 2 0 180)
COMMENT     (CObjectList
COMMENT     #981=(COlyLinePar
COMMENT     (CLinePar
COMMENT     (CParagraph 0
COMMENT     (17
COMMENT     #982=(COligo "pRNA-CMV-F"
COMMENT     "GTACGGTGGGAGGTCTATAT" "" 0
COMMENT     (CStringList) 0) 0) 1 2 2 0
COMMENT     181) " GTACGGTGGGAGGTCTATAT" 1))))))
COMMENT     "pRNA-CMV-F (0 sites)")
COMMENT     #983=(CFolderPar
COMMENT     (CGroupPar (CParagraph 33550256 (9 0) 1 1 1 0 178)
COMMENT     (CObjectList
COMMENT     #984=(CGroupPar
COMMENT     (CParagraph 0 (11 #317# 0) 1 2 2 0 180)
COMMENT     (CObjectList
COMMENT     #985=(COlyLinePar
COMMENT     (CLinePar
COMMENT     (CParagraph 0
COMMENT     (17
COMMENT     #986=(COligo "pTET-GFP11-SeqR: "
COMMENT     "TAGTTATTGCTCAGCGGTGG" "" 0
COMMENT     (CStringList) 0) 0) 1 2 2 0
COMMENT     181) " TAGTTATTGCTCAGCGGTGG" 1))))))
COMMENT     "pTET-GFP11-SeqR: (0 sites)")
COMMENT     #987=(CFolderPar
COMMENT     (CGroupPar (CParagraph 33540016 (9 0) 1 1 1 0 178)
COMMENT     (CObjectList
COMMENT     #988=(CGroupPar
COMMENT     (CParagraph 0 (11 #289# 0) 1 2 2 0 180)
COMMENT     (CObjectList
COMMENT     #989=(COlyLinePar
COMMENT     (CLinePar
COMMENT     (CParagraph 0
COMMENT     (17
COMMENT     #990=(COligo "pTRE 3G-Seq252F"
COMMENT     "TAAGCTTTAGGCGTGTACGG" "" 0
COMMENT     (CStringList) 0) 0) 1 2 2 0
COMMENT     181) " TAAGCTTTAGGCGTGTACGG" 1))))))
COMMENT     "pTRE 3G-Seq252F (0 sites)")
COMMENT     #991=(CFolderPar
COMMENT     (CGroupPar (CParagraph 33540256 (9 0) 1 1 1 0 178)
COMMENT     (CObjectList
COMMENT     #992=(CGroupPar
COMMENT     (CParagraph 0 (11 #290# 0) 1 2 2 0 180)
COMMENT     (CObjectList
COMMENT     #993=(COlyLinePar
COMMENT     (CLinePar
COMMENT     (CParagraph 0
COMMENT     (17
COMMENT     #994=(COligo "pTRE 3G-Seq7488r"
COMMENT     "GTCACACCACAGAAGTAAGG" "" 0
COMMENT     (CStringList) 0) 0) 1 2 2 0
COMMENT     181) " GTCACACCACAGAAGTAAGG" 1))))))
COMMENT     "pTRE 3G-Seq7488r (0 sites)")
COMMENT     #995=(CFolderPar
COMMENT     (CGroupPar (CParagraph 33537040 (9 0) 1 1 1 0 178)
COMMENT     (CObjectList
COMMENT     #996=(CGroupPar
COMMENT     (CParagraph 0 (11 #304# 0) 1 2 2 0 180)
COMMENT     (CObjectList
COMMENT     #997=(COlyLinePar
COMMENT     (CLinePar
COMMENT     (CParagraph 0
COMMENT     (17
COMMENT     #998=(COligo "pTT5-SPB-SeqF"
COMMENT     "CCGATCTGGCCATACACTTG" "" 0
COMMENT     (CStringList) 0) 0) 1 2 2 0
COMMENT     181) " CCGATCTGGCCATACACTTG" 1))))))
COMMENT     "pTT5-SPB-SeqF (0 sites)")
COMMENT     #999=(CFolderPar
COMMENT     (CGroupPar (CParagraph 33536800 (9 0) 1 1 1 0 178)
COMMENT     (CObjectList
COMMENT     #1000=(CGroupPar
COMMENT     (CParagraph 0 (11 #303# 0) 1 2 2 0 180)
COMMENT     (CObjectList
COMMENT     #1001=(COlyLinePar
COMMENT     (CLinePar
COMMENT     (CParagraph 0
COMMENT     (17
COMMENT     #1002=(COligo "pTT5-SPB-SeqR"
COMMENT     "TATGTCCTTCCGAGTGAGAG"
COMMENT     "" 0 (CStringList) 0) 0)
COMMENT     1 2 2 0 181)
COMMENT     " TATGTCCTTCCGAGTGAGAG" 1))))))
COMMENT     "pTT5-SPB-SeqR (0 sites)")
COMMENT     #1003=(CFolderPar
COMMENT     (CGroupPar (CParagraph 33512928 (9 0) 1 1 1 0 178)
COMMENT     (CObjectList
COMMENT     #1004=(CGroupPar
COMMENT     (CParagraph 0 (11 #240# 0) 1 2 2 0 180)
COMMENT     (CObjectList
COMMENT     #1005=(COlyLinePar
COMMENT     (CLinePar
COMMENT     (CParagraph 0
COMMENT     (17
COMMENT     #1006=(COligo
COMMENT     "pTYB21-Seq7075F"
COMMENT     "AGTTATGCTATTTATATGTC"
COMMENT     "" 0 (CStringList) 0) 0)
COMMENT     1 2 2 0 181)
COMMENT     " AGTTATGCTATTTATATGTC" 1))))))
COMMENT     "pTYB21-Seq7075F (0 sites)")
COMMENT     #1007=(CFolderPar
COMMENT     (CGroupPar (CParagraph 33513168 (9 0) 1 1 1 0 178)
COMMENT     (CObjectList
COMMENT     #1008=(CGroupPar
COMMENT     (CParagraph 0 (11 #241# 0) 1 2 2 0 180)
COMMENT     (CObjectList
COMMENT     #1009=(COlyLinePar
COMMENT     (CLinePar
COMMENT     (CParagraph 0
COMMENT     (17
COMMENT     #1010=(COligo
COMMENT     "pTYB21-Seq8463R"
COMMENT     "CCCAAGGGGTTATGCTAGTT"
COMMENT     "" 0 (CStringList) 0) 0)
COMMENT     1 2 2 0 181)
COMMENT     " CCCAAGGGGTTATGCTAGTT" 1))))))
COMMENT     "pTYB21-Seq8463R (0 sites)")
COMMENT     #1011=(CFolderPar
COMMENT     (CGroupPar (CParagraph 33514208 (9 0) 1 1 1 0 178)
COMMENT     (CObjectList
COMMENT     #1012=(CGroupPar
COMMENT     (CParagraph 0 (11 #234# 0) 1 2 2 0 180)
COMMENT     (CObjectList
COMMENT     #1013=(COlyLinePar
COMMENT     (CLinePar
COMMENT     (CParagraph 0
COMMENT     (17
COMMENT     #1014=(COligo "puc18-seq739f"
COMMENT     "GCGGTATCAGCTCACTCAAAG"
COMMENT     "" 0 (CStringList) 0) 0)
COMMENT     1 2 2 0 181)
COMMENT     " GCGGTATCAGCTCACTCAAAG" 1))))))
COMMENT     "puc18-seq739f (0 sites)")
COMMENT     #1015=(CFolderPar
COMMENT     (CGroupPar (CParagraph 33514608 (9 0) 1 1 1 0 178)
COMMENT     (CObjectList
COMMENT     #1016=(CGroupPar
COMMENT     (CParagraph 0 (11 #235# 0) 1 2 2 0 180)
COMMENT     (CObjectList
COMMENT     #1017=(COlyLinePar
COMMENT     (CLinePar
COMMENT     (CParagraph 0
COMMENT     (17
COMMENT     #1018=(COligo "puc18-seq951r"
COMMENT     "GGGGGAAACGCCTGGTAT" ""
COMMENT     0 (CStringList) 0) 0) 1
COMMENT     2 2 0 181)
COMMENT     " GGGGGAAACGCCTGGTAT" 1))
COMMENT     #1019=(CLinePar
COMMENT     (CParagraph 0 (2 #235# 1) 1 2 2 0
COMMENT     193)
COMMENT     " N1: position 5950 similarity 100.0% "
COMMENT     1))))) "puc18-seq951r (1 site)")
COMMENT     #1020=(CFolderPar
COMMENT     (CGroupPar (CParagraph 33515808 (9 0) 1 1 1 0 178)
COMMENT     (CObjectList
COMMENT     #1021=(CGroupPar
COMMENT     (CParagraph 0 (11 #236# 0) 1 2 2 0 180)
COMMENT     (CObjectList
COMMENT     #1022=(COlyLinePar
COMMENT     (CLinePar
COMMENT     (CParagraph 0
COMMENT     (17
COMMENT     #1023=(COligo "pUC57-Seqr640"
COMMENT     "TGCAGCTGGCACGACAGGTT"
COMMENT     "" 0 (CStringList) 0) 0)
COMMENT     1 2 2 0 181)
COMMENT     " TGCAGCTGGCACGACAGGTT" 1))))))
COMMENT     "pUC57-Seqr640 (0 sites)")
COMMENT     #1024=(CFolderPar
COMMENT     (CGroupPar (CParagraph 33533680 (9 0) 1 1 1 0 178)
COMMENT     (CObjectList
COMMENT     #1025=(CGroupPar
COMMENT     (CParagraph 0 (11 #298# 0) 1 2 2 0 180)
COMMENT     (CObjectList
COMMENT     #1026=(COlyLinePar
COMMENT     (CLinePar
COMMENT     (CParagraph 0
COMMENT     (17
COMMENT     #1027=(COligo "PVP4"
COMMENT     "GACGATAGTCATGCCCCGCG"
COMMENT     "" 0 (CStringList) 0) 0)
COMMENT     1 2 2 0 181)
COMMENT     " GACGATAGTCATGCCCCGCG" 1))))))
COMMENT     "PVP4 (0 sites)")
COMMENT     #1028=(CFolderPar
COMMENT     (CGroupPar (CParagraph 33521416 (9 0) 1 1 1 0 178)
COMMENT     (CObjectList
COMMENT     #1029=(CGroupPar
COMMENT     (CParagraph 0 (11 #217# 0) 1 2 2 0 180)
COMMENT     (CObjectList
COMMENT     #1030=(COlyLinePar
COMMENT     (CLinePar
COMMENT     (CParagraph 0
COMMENT     (17
COMMENT     #1031=(COligo "RVP3"
COMMENT     "CTAGCAAAATAGGCTGTCCC"
COMMENT     "" 0 (CStringList) 0) 0)
COMMENT     1 2 2 0 181)
COMMENT     " CTAGCAAAATAGGCTGTCCC" 1))))))
COMMENT     "RVP3 (0 sites)")
COMMENT     #1032=(CFolderPar
COMMENT     (CGroupPar (CParagraph 33540976 (9 0) 1 1 1 0 178)
COMMENT     (CObjectList
COMMENT     #1033=(CGroupPar
COMMENT     (CParagraph 0 (11 #271# 0) 1 2 2 0 180)
COMMENT     (CObjectList
COMMENT     #1034=(COlyLinePar
COMMENT     (CLinePar
COMMENT     (CParagraph 0
COMMENT     (17
COMMENT     #1035=(COligo "RVP3"
COMMENT     "CTAGCAAAATAGGCTGTCCC"
COMMENT     "" 0 (CStringList) 0) 0)
COMMENT     1 2 2 0 181)
COMMENT     " CTAGCAAAATAGGCTGTCCC" 1))))))
COMMENT     "RVP3 (0 sites)")
COMMENT     #1036=(CFolderPar
COMMENT     (CGroupPar (CParagraph 33522136 (9 0) 1 1 1 0 178)
COMMENT     (CObjectList
COMMENT     #1037=(CGroupPar
COMMENT     (CParagraph 0 (11 #218# 0) 1 2 2 0 180)
COMMENT     (CObjectList
COMMENT     #1038=(COlyLinePar
COMMENT     (CLinePar
COMMENT     (CParagraph 0
COMMENT     (17
COMMENT     #1039=(COligo "S.tag"
COMMENT     "CGAACGCCAGCACATGGAC"
COMMENT     "" 0 (CStringList) 0) 0)
COMMENT     1 2 2 0 181)
COMMENT     " CGAACGCCAGCACATGGAC" 1))))))
COMMENT     "S.tag (0 sites)")
COMMENT     #1040=(CFolderPar
COMMENT     (CGroupPar (CParagraph 33550416 (9 0) 1 1 1 0 178)
COMMENT     (CObjectList
COMMENT     #1041=(CGroupPar
COMMENT     (CParagraph 0 (11 #272# 0) 1 2 2 0 180)
COMMENT     (CObjectList
COMMENT     #1042=(COlyLinePar
COMMENT     (CLinePar
COMMENT     (CParagraph 0
COMMENT     (17
COMMENT     #1043=(COligo "S.tag"
COMMENT     "CGAACGCCAGCACATGGAC"
COMMENT     "" 0 (CStringList) 0) 0)
COMMENT     1 2 2 0 181)
COMMENT     " CGAACGCCAGCACATGGAC" 1))))))
COMMENT     "S.tag (0 sites)")
COMMENT     #1044=(CFolderPar
COMMENT     (CGroupPar (CParagraph 33517568 (9 0) 1 1 1 0 178)
COMMENT     (CObjectList
COMMENT     #1045=(CGroupPar
COMMENT     (CParagraph 0 (11 #226# 0) 1 2 2 0 180)
COMMENT     (CObjectList
COMMENT     #1046=(COlyLinePar
COMMENT     (CLinePar
COMMENT     (CParagraph 0
COMMENT     (17
COMMENT     #1047=(COligo "SD1234S"
COMMENT     "GATCCCCTATGGTGCACTCT"
COMMENT     "" 0 (CStringList) 0) 0)
COMMENT     1 2 2 0 181)
COMMENT     " GATCCCCTATGGTGCACTCT" 1))))))
COMMENT     "SD1234S (0 sites)")
COMMENT     #1048=(CFolderPar
COMMENT     (CGroupPar (CParagraph 33550576 (9 0) 1 1 1 0 178)
COMMENT     (CObjectList
COMMENT     #1049=(CGroupPar
COMMENT     (CParagraph 0 (11 #333# 0) 1 2 2 0 180)
COMMENT     (CObjectList
COMMENT     #1050=(COlyLinePar
COMMENT     (CLinePar
COMMENT     (CParagraph 0
COMMENT     (17
COMMENT     #1051=(COligo "SFG-GFPSeqf"
COMMENT     "GACCCTGACATGACAAGAGT"
COMMENT     "" 0 (CStringList) 0) 0)
COMMENT     1 2 2 0 181)
COMMENT     " GACCCTGACATGACAAGAGT" 1))))))
COMMENT     "SFG-GFPSeqf (0 sites)")
COMMENT     #1052=(CFolderPar
COMMENT     (CGroupPar (CParagraph 33515088 (9 0) 1 1 1 0 178)
COMMENT     (CObjectList
COMMENT     #1053=(CGroupPar
COMMENT     (CParagraph 0 (11 #227# 0) 1 2 2 0 180)
COMMENT     (CObjectList
COMMENT     #1054=(COlyLinePar
COMMENT     (CLinePar
COMMENT     (CParagraph 0
COMMENT     (17
COMMENT     #1055=(COligo "SiRNA5'"
COMMENT     "CCTCCGATCGTTGTCAGAAG"
COMMENT     "" 0 (CStringList) 0) 0)
COMMENT     1 2 2 0 181)
COMMENT     " CCTCCGATCGTTGTCAGAAG" 1))
COMMENT     #1056=(CLinePar
COMMENT     (CParagraph 0 (2 #227# 1) 1 2 2 0
COMMENT     193)
COMMENT     " N1: position 4837 similarity 100.0% on complementary strand"
COMMENT     1))))) "SiRNA5' (1 site)")
COMMENT     #1057=(CFolderPar
COMMENT     (CGroupPar (CParagraph 33522376 (9 0) 1 1 1 0 178)
COMMENT     (CObjectList
COMMENT     #1058=(CGroupPar
COMMENT     (CParagraph 0 (11 #219# 0) 1 2 2 0 180)
COMMENT     (CObjectList
COMMENT     #1059=(COlyLinePar
COMMENT     (CLinePar
COMMENT     (CParagraph 0
COMMENT     (17
COMMENT     #1060=(COligo "SP6"
COMMENT     "GATTTAGGTGACACTATAG"
COMMENT     "" 0 (CStringList) 0) 0)
COMMENT     1 2 2 0 181)
COMMENT     " GATTTAGGTGACACTATAG" 1))))))
COMMENT     "SP6 (0 sites)")
COMMENT     #1061=(CFolderPar
COMMENT     (CGroupPar (CParagraph 33529992 (9 0) 1 1 1 0 178)
COMMENT     (CObjectList
COMMENT     #1062=(CGroupPar
COMMENT     (CParagraph 0 (11 #273# 0) 1 2 2 0 180)
COMMENT     (CObjectList
COMMENT     #1063=(COlyLinePar
COMMENT     (CLinePar
COMMENT     (CParagraph 0
COMMENT     (17
COMMENT     #1064=(COligo "SP6"
COMMENT     "GATTTAGGTGACACTATAG"
COMMENT     "" 0 (CStringList) 0) 0)
COMMENT     1 2 2 0 181)
COMMENT     " GATTTAGGTGACACTATAG" 1))))))
COMMENT     "SP6 (0 sites)")
COMMENT     #1065=(CFolderPar
COMMENT     (CGroupPar (CParagraph 33507088 (9 0) 1 1 1 0 178)
COMMENT     (CObjectList
COMMENT     #1066=(CGroupPar
COMMENT     (CParagraph 0 (11 #220# 0) 1 2 2 0 180)
COMMENT     (CObjectList
COMMENT     #1067=(COlyLinePar
COMMENT     (CLinePar
COMMENT     (CParagraph 0
COMMENT     (17
COMMENT     #1068=(COligo "T3"
COMMENT     "ATTAACCCTCACTAAAGGGA"
COMMENT     "" 0 (CStringList) 0) 0)
COMMENT     1 2 2 0 181)
COMMENT     " ATTAACCCTCACTAAAGGGA" 1))))))
COMMENT     "T3 (0 sites)")
COMMENT     #1069=(CFolderPar
COMMENT     (CGroupPar (CParagraph 33537760 (9 0) 1 1 1 0 178)
COMMENT     (CObjectList
COMMENT     #1070=(CGroupPar
COMMENT     (CParagraph 0 (11 #274# 0) 1 2 2 0 180)
COMMENT     (CObjectList
COMMENT     #1071=(COlyLinePar
COMMENT     (CLinePar
COMMENT     (CParagraph 0
COMMENT     (17
COMMENT     #1072=(COligo "T3"
COMMENT     "ATTAACCCTCACTAAAGGGA"
COMMENT     "" 0 (CStringList) 0) 0)
COMMENT     1 2 2 0 181)
COMMENT     " ATTAACCCTCACTAAAGGGA" 1))))))
COMMENT     "T3 (0 sites)")
COMMENT     #1073=(CFolderPar
COMMENT     (CGroupPar (CParagraph 33509408 (9 0) 1 1 1 0 178)
COMMENT     (CObjectList
COMMENT     #1074=(CGroupPar
COMMENT     (CParagraph 0 (11 #221# 0) 1 2 2 0 180)
COMMENT     (CObjectList
COMMENT     #1075=(COlyLinePar
COMMENT     (CLinePar
COMMENT     (CParagraph 0
COMMENT     (17
COMMENT     #1076=(COligo "T7 promotor"
COMMENT     "TAATACGACTCACTATAGG"
COMMENT     "" 0 (CStringList) 0) 0)
COMMENT     1 2 2 0 181)
COMMENT     " TAATACGACTCACTATAGG" 1))))))
COMMENT     "T7 promotor (0 sites)")
COMMENT     #1077=(CFolderPar
COMMENT     (CGroupPar (CParagraph 33535360 (9 0) 1 1 1 0 178)
COMMENT     (CObjectList
COMMENT     #1078=(CGroupPar
COMMENT     (CParagraph 0 (11 #275# 0) 1 2 2 0 180)
COMMENT     (CObjectList
COMMENT     #1079=(COlyLinePar
COMMENT     (CLinePar
COMMENT     (CParagraph 0
COMMENT     (17
COMMENT     #1080=(COligo "T7 promotor"
COMMENT     "TAATACGACTCACTATAGG"
COMMENT     "" 0 (CStringList) 0) 0)
COMMENT     1 2 2 0 181)
COMMENT     " TAATACGACTCACTATAGG" 1))))))
COMMENT     "T7 promotor (0 sites)")
COMMENT     #1081=(CFolderPar
COMMENT     (CGroupPar (CParagraph 33517648 (9 0) 1 1 1 0 178)
COMMENT     (CObjectList
COMMENT     #1082=(CGroupPar
COMMENT     (CParagraph 0 (11 #222# 0) 1 2 2 0 180)
COMMENT     (CObjectList
COMMENT     #1083=(COlyLinePar
COMMENT     (CLinePar
COMMENT     (CParagraph 0
COMMENT     (17
COMMENT     #1084=(COligo "T7 terminator"
COMMENT     "TGCTAGTTATTGCTCAGCGG"
COMMENT     "" 0 (CStringList) 0) 0)
COMMENT     1 2 2 0 181)
COMMENT     " TGCTAGTTATTGCTCAGCGG" 1))))))
COMMENT     "T7 terminator (0 sites)")
COMMENT     #1085=(CFolderPar
COMMENT     (CGroupPar (CParagraph 33535600 (9 0) 1 1 1 0 178)
COMMENT     (CObjectList
COMMENT     #1086=(CGroupPar
COMMENT     (CParagraph 0 (11 #276# 0) 1 2 2 0 180)
COMMENT     (CObjectList
COMMENT     #1087=(COlyLinePar
COMMENT     (CLinePar
COMMENT     (CParagraph 0
COMMENT     (17
COMMENT     #1088=(COligo "T7 terminator"
COMMENT     "TGCTAGTTATTGCTCAGCGG"
COMMENT     "" 0 (CStringList) 0) 0)
COMMENT     1 2 2 0 181)
COMMENT     " TGCTAGTTATTGCTCAGCGG" 1))))))
COMMENT     "T7 terminator (0 sites)")
COMMENT     #1089=(CFolderPar
COMMENT     (CGroupPar (CParagraph 33528952 (9 0) 1 1 1 0 178)
COMMENT     (CObjectList
COMMENT     #1090=(CGroupPar
COMMENT     (CParagraph 0 (11 #299# 0) 1 2 2 0 180)
COMMENT     (CObjectList
COMMENT     #1091=(COlyLinePar
COMMENT     (CLinePar
COMMENT     (CParagraph 0
COMMENT     (17
COMMENT     #1092=(COligo "T7-Term"
COMMENT     "GCTAGTTATTGCTCAGCGG"
COMMENT     "" 0 (CStringList) 0) 0)
COMMENT     1 2 2 0 181)
COMMENT     " GCTAGTTATTGCTCAGCGG" 1))))))
COMMENT     "T7-Term (0 sites)")
COMMENT     #1093=(CFolderPar
COMMENT     (CGroupPar (CParagraph 33536400 (9 0) 1 1 1 0 178)
COMMENT     (CObjectList
COMMENT     #1094=(CGroupPar
COMMENT     (CParagraph 0 (11 #302# 0) 1 2 2 0 180)
COMMENT     (CObjectList
COMMENT     #1095=(COlyLinePar
COMMENT     (CLinePar
COMMENT     (CParagraph 0
COMMENT     (17
COMMENT     #1096=(COligo "U6-5"
COMMENT     "CAGTGCAGGGGAAAGAATAGTAGA"
COMMENT     "" 0 (CStringList) 0) 0)
COMMENT     1 2 2 0 181)
COMMENT     " CAGTGCAGGGGAAAGAATAGTAGA" 1))))))
COMMENT     "U6-5 (0 sites)")
COMMENT     #1097=(CFolderPar
COMMENT     (CGroupPar (CParagraph 33520296 (9 0) 1 1 1 0 178)
COMMENT     (CObjectList
COMMENT     #1098=(CGroupPar
COMMENT     (CParagraph 0 (11 #223# 0) 1 2 2 0 180)
COMMENT     (CObjectList
COMMENT     #1099=(COlyLinePar
COMMENT     (CLinePar
COMMENT     (CParagraph 0
COMMENT     (17
COMMENT     #1100=(COligo "U6-5'"
COMMENT     "TACGATACAAGGCTGTTAGAGAG"
COMMENT     "" 0 (CStringList) 0) 0)
COMMENT     1 2 2 0 181)
COMMENT     " TACGATACAAGGCTGTTAGAGAG" 1))))))
COMMENT     "U6-5' (0 sites)")
COMMENT     #1101=(CFolderPar
COMMENT     (CGroupPar (CParagraph 33534720 (9 0) 1 1 1 0 178)
COMMENT     (CObjectList
COMMENT     #1102=(CGroupPar
COMMENT     (CParagraph 0 (11 #277# 0) 1 2 2 0 180)
COMMENT     (CObjectList
COMMENT     #1103=(COlyLinePar
COMMENT     (CLinePar
COMMENT     (CParagraph 0
COMMENT     (17
COMMENT     #1104=(COligo "U6-5'"
COMMENT     "TACGATACAAGGCTGTTAGAGAG"
COMMENT     "" 0 (CStringList) 0) 0)
COMMENT     1 2 2 0 181)
COMMENT     " TACGATACAAGGCTGTTAGAGAG" 1))))))
COMMENT     "U6-5' (0 sites)")
COMMENT     #1105=(CFolderPar
COMMENT     (CGroupPar (CParagraph 33526712 (9 0) 1 1 1 0 178)
COMMENT     (CObjectList
COMMENT     #1106=(CGroupPar
COMMENT     (CParagraph 0 (11 #307# 0) 1 2 2 0 180)
COMMENT     (CObjectList
COMMENT     #1107=(COlyLinePar
COMMENT     (CLinePar
COMMENT     (CParagraph 0
COMMENT     (17
COMMENT     #1108=(COligo "vDR325-seqF"
COMMENT     "GCGCCACCAGACATAATAGC"
COMMENT     "" 0 (CStringList) 0) 0)
COMMENT     1 2 2 0 181)
COMMENT     " GCGCCACCAGACATAATAGC" 1))))))
COMMENT     "vDR325-seqF (0 sites)")
COMMENT     #1109=(CFolderPar
COMMENT     (CGroupPar (CParagraph 33527272 (9 0) 1 1 1 0 178)
COMMENT     (CObjectList
COMMENT     #1110=(CGroupPar
COMMENT     (CParagraph 0 (11 #308# 0) 1 2 2 0 180)
COMMENT     (CObjectList
COMMENT     #1111=(COlyLinePar
COMMENT     (CLinePar
COMMENT     (CParagraph 0
COMMENT     (17
COMMENT     #1112=(COligo "vDR325-seqR"
COMMENT     "CCCCCTGAACCTGAAACATA"
COMMENT     "" 0 (CStringList) 0) 0)
COMMENT     1 2 2 0 181)
COMMENT     " CCCCCTGAACCTGAAACATA" 1))))))
COMMENT     "vDR325-seqR (0 sites)"))) "Motifs (both strands)")
COMMENT     #1113=(CFolderPar
COMMENT     (CGroupPar (CParagraph 20 (0 0) 1 2 0 0 178)
COMMENT     (CObjectList
COMMENT     #1114=(CRefLinePar
COMMENT     (CLinePar (CParagraph 0 (0 0) 0 2 1 0 235)
COMMENT     " 6100: 014-pAAV-EF1a-Chr2d-EGFP: HindIII(2228) - EcoRI(2216)"
COMMENT     1) 4 "" 2228 2215)
COMMENT     #1115=(CRefLinePar
COMMENT     (CLinePar (CParagraph 0 (0 0) 0 2 1 0 235)
COMMENT     " 12: 014-pAAV-EF1a-Chr2d-EGFP: EcoRI(2216) - HindIII(2228)"
COMMENT     1) 4 "" 2216 2227))) "Restriction Fragments"))))
COMMENT     (CGraphView
COMMENT     (CWStyleSheet
COMMENT     (CObjectList
COMMENT     #1116=(CWidgetStyle "RSite Label" 1 (LOGPEN 0 0 13408563) 1 0 1
COMMENT     (LOGFONT 0 0 0 0 400 0 0 0 0 3 2 1 18 "Georgia") 0.555556 0 1 5
COMMENT     "@N (@S)" 0)
COMMENT     #1117=(CWidgetStyle "Signal Label" 1 (LOGPEN 0 0 0) 1 0 1
COMMENT     (LOGFONT 0 0 0 0 700 0 0 0 0 3 2 1 34 "Arial") 0.666667 0 1 1
COMMENT     "@N" 0)
COMMENT     #1118=(CWidgetStyle "Molecule Label 2" 0 0 1
COMMENT     (LOGFONT 0 0 0 0 400 0 0 0 0 3 2 1 18 "Georgia") 0.555556 0 1
COMMENT     16 "@L bp" 0)
COMMENT     #1119=(CWidgetStyle "Molecule Label 1" 0 0 1
COMMENT     (LOGFONT 0 0 0 0 400 0 0 0 0 3 2 1 34 "Verdana") 0.833333 0 1 1
COMMENT     "@N" 0)
COMMENT     #1120=(CWidgetStyle "Shape 3" 1 (LOGPEN 0 0 3355545) 1 1
COMMENT     (LOGBRUSH 0 6724095 0) 0 0 1 (LOGSHAPE 9 1 0.8 1.8 0))
COMMENT     #1121=(CWidgetStyle "Shape 1" 1 (LOGPEN 0 0 6723840) 1 1
COMMENT     (LOGBRUSH 0 10079334 0) 0 0 1 (LOGSHAPE 9 1 0.8 1.8 0))
COMMENT     #1122=(CWidgetStyle "Axis" 1 (LOGPEN 0 0 10079436) 2 1
COMMENT     (LOGBRUSH 0 13434879 0) 0 0 1 (LOGSHAPE 10 1 0 0 0))
COMMENT     #1123=(CWidgetStyle "Line 2" 1 (LOGPEN 0 0 6723840) 8 0 0 0 1
COMMENT     (LOGSHAPE 1 1.9 0 0 0))
COMMENT     #1124=(CWidgetStyle "RSite" 1 (LOGPEN 0 0 10053171) 8 0 0 0 1
COMMENT     (LOGSHAPE 1 1.9 0 0 0))
COMMENT     #1125=(CWidgetStyle "Short Signal" 1 (LOGPEN 0 0 13395507) 10 0 0 0
            1
COMMENT     (LOGSHAPE 1 1.9 0 0 0))
COMMENT     #1126=(CWidgetStyle "Uniq RSite Label" 1 (LOGPEN 0 0 153) 1 0 1
COMMENT     (LOGFONT 0 0 0 0 400 0 0 0 0 3 2 1 18 "Georgia") 0.555556 128 1
COMMENT     5 "@N (@S)" 0)
COMMENT     #1127=(CWidgetStyle "Vanilla" 1 (LOGPEN 0 0 0) 1 1
COMMENT     (LOGBRUSH 0 16777215 0) 1
COMMENT     (LOGFONT 0 0 0 0 400 0 0 0 0 7 48 2 18 "Times New Roman") 0.8 0
COMMENT     1 2 "?" 0)
COMMENT     #1128=(CWidgetStyle "Mark 1" 0 0 1
COMMENT     (LOGFONT 0 0 0 0 400 0 0 0 2 7 48 2 2 "Windings") 0.7 0 1 2 "?"
COMMENT     0)
COMMENT     #1129=(CWidgetStyle "Motif Label" 1 (LOGPEN 0 0 16744512) 1 0 1
COMMENT     (LOGFONT 0 0 0 0 400 0 0 0 0 3 2 1 34 "Arial") 0.611111 8388608
COMMENT     1 65535 "@N (@H)" 0)
COMMENT     #1130=(CWidgetStyle "Fragment Label 2" 1 (LOGPEN 0 0 0) 1 0 1
COMMENT     (LOGFONT 0 0 0 0 400 0 0 0 0 3 2 1 49 "Courier New") 1.05 0 1
COMMENT     48 "@F bp (molecule @L bp)" 0)
COMMENT     #1131=(CWidgetStyle "Fragment Label 1" 1 (LOGPEN 0 0 0) 1 0 1
COMMENT     (LOGFONT 0 0 0 0 400 0 0 0 0 3 2 1 34 "Arial") 0.91 0 1 1
COMMENT     "Fragment of @N" 0)
COMMENT     #1132=(CWidgetStyle "Shape 4" 1 (LOGPEN 0 0 0) 1 1
COMMENT     (LOGBRUSH 2 8388608 5) 0 0 0)
COMMENT     #1133=(CWidgetStyle "Shape 2" 1 (LOGPEN 0 0 0) 1 1 (LOGBRUSH 0 128
            0)
COMMENT     0 0 0)
COMMENT     #1134=(CWidgetStyle "Shape 0" 1 (LOGPEN 0 0 0) 1 1 (LOGBRUSH 0 0 0)
            0
COMMENT     0 0)
COMMENT     #1135=(CWidgetStyle "ORF" 1 (LOGPEN 0 0 16384) 8 0 0 0 1
COMMENT     (LOGSHAPE 7 0.2 3.41182 2.86186 0.609808))
COMMENT     #1136=(CWidgetStyle "Line 4" 1 (LOGPEN 0 0 32768) 8 0 0 0 0)
COMMENT     #1137=(CWidgetStyle "Line 3" 1 (LOGPEN 0 0 16711680) 8 0 0 0 0)
COMMENT     #1138=(CWidgetStyle "Line 1" 1 (LOGPEN 0 0 16711680) 1 0 0 0 0)
COMMENT     #1139=(CWidgetStyle "Short Promoter" 1 (LOGPEN 0 0 128) 6 0 0 0 0)
COMMENT     #1140=(CWidgetStyle "Motif" 1 (LOGPEN 0 0 0) 1 0 0 0 0)
COMMENT     #1141=(CWidgetStyle "Line 0" 1 (LOGPEN 0 0 0) 8 0 0 0 0)
COMMENT     #1142=(CWidgetStyle "Void" 0 0 0 0 0)
COMMENT     #1143=(CWidgetStyle "General Label" 1 (LOGPEN 0 0 0) 1 0 1
COMMENT     (LOGFONT 0 0 0 0 400 0 0 0 0 3 2 1 18 "Times New Roman") 0.91 0
COMMENT     1 3 "@T @N " 0)
COMMENT     #1144=(CWidgetStyle "Position" 1 (LOGPEN 0 0 0) 1 0 0 0 0)
COMMENT     #1145=(CWidgetStyle "Annotation" 0 0 1
COMMENT     (LOGFONT 0 0 0 0 400 0 0 0 0 3 2 1 18 "Times New Roman") 0.91 0
COMMENT     0 0)
COMMENT     #1146=(CWidgetStyle "Position Label" 1 (LOGPEN 0 0 8388608) 1 0 1
COMMENT     (LOGFONT 0 0 0 0 400 0 1 0 0 3 2 1 34 "Arial") 0.63 8388608 1 1
COMMENT     "@N" 0)
COMMENT     #1147=(CWidgetStyle "Range" 1 (LOGPEN 0 0 0) 1 1
COMMENT     (LOGBRUSH 0 16777215 0) 0 0 0)
COMMENT     #1148=(CWidgetStyle "Range Label" 1 (LOGPEN 0 0 8388608) 1 0 1
COMMENT     (LOGFONT 0 0 0 0 400 0 1 0 0 3 2 1 34 "Arial") 0.63 8388608 1 1
COMMENT     "@N" 0)
COMMENT     #1149=(CWidgetStyle "ORF Label" 1 (LOGPEN 0 0 49216) 1 0 1
COMMENT     (LOGFONT 0 0 0 0 400 0 0 0 0 3 2 1 18 "Times New Roman")
COMMENT     0.611111 0 1 65535 "@N" 0)
COMMENT     #1150=(CWidgetStyle "CDS Label" 1 (LOGPEN 0 0 4227264) 1 0 1
COMMENT     (LOGFONT 0 0 0 0 400 0 0 0 0 3 2 1 34 "Arial") 0.555556 255 1 1
COMMENT     "@N" 0)
COMMENT     #1151=(CWidgetStyle "Shape 5" 1 (LOGPEN 0 0 0) 3 1
COMMENT     (LOGBRUSH 0 16777113 0) 1
COMMENT     (LOGFONT 0 0 0 0 400 0 0 0 0 7 48 2 50 "Arial") 0.9 0 0 1
COMMENT     (LOGSHAPE 9 1 0.8 1.8 0))
COMMENT     #1152=(CWidgetStyle "CDS" 1 (LOGPEN 0 0 0) 1 1 (LOGBRUSH 2 39423 3)
            0
COMMENT     0 1 (LOGSHAPE 9 1 0.8 1.8 0))
COMMENT     #1153=(CWidgetStyle "Label 2" 1 (LOGPEN 0 0 4227264) 1 0 1
COMMENT     (LOGFONT 0 0 0 0 400 0 0 0 0 3 2 1 34 "Arial") 0.944444 8388608
COMMENT     1 1 "@N" 0)
COMMENT     #1154=(CWidgetStyle "Label 3" 1 (LOGPEN 0 0 8421376) 1 0 1
COMMENT     (LOGFONT 0 0 0 0 700 255 0 0 0 3 2 1 34 "Arial") 0.833333 255 1
COMMENT     5 "@N (@S)" 0)
COMMENT     #1155=(CWidgetStyle "Label 4" 1 (LOGPEN 0 0 8437824) 1 0 1
COMMENT     (LOGFONT 0 0 0 0 400 0 0 0 0 3 2 1 34 "Arial") 0.722222 0 1 5
COMMENT     "@N (@S)" 0)) 0.164644 1.74233 0.164644 2.53336
COMMENT     (70 (CShapeMapEntry 0 "Unique RSite" 1 "Uniq RSite Label") 67
COMMENT     (CShapeMapEntry 0 "ORF" 0 "ORF Label")) 40.0378 40.0378 39 39 0.1
COMMENT     -35937) 1 1 0 1 1
COMMENT     (mapper: 22.849 -28.4287 40.0378 40.0378 0.01 10 -1 6112 6112 1 0 0)
COMMENT     #1156=(CGroupWidget (CWidget 0 (0 0) 1 2 0 0 Nil 0 100)
COMMENT     (CObjectList
COMMENT     #1157=(CGroupWidget (CWidget 1 (0 0) 1 2 0 0 Nil -949 100)
COMMENT     (CObjectList
COMMENT     #1158=(CAxis
COMMENT     (CWideLine
COMMENT     (CWidget 0 (0 0) 1 2 0 0 #1122# 33666148 0)
COMMENT     (LOGPEN 0 0 10079436) 2 (LOGBRUSH 0 13434879 0)
COMMENT     1 6.27521 6.27321 1 0.0214037) 0.102637)
COMMENT     #1159=(CLabel
COMMENT     (CWidget 1001 (0 0) 1 2 0 0 #1119# 1195591508 100)
COMMENT     (LOGPEN 0 0 0) 1
COMMENT     (LOGFONT 58 22 0 0 400 0 0 0 0 3 2 1 34 "Verdana")
COMMENT     1.74233 0.833333 0
COMMENT     "Epha7_2kbCE.FMI in 014-pAAV-EF1a-Chr2d-EGFP"
COMMENT     "Epha7_2kbCE.FMI in 014-pAAV-EF1a-Chr2d-EGFP"
COMMENT     65535 0 0.871165 0 -10 26.2002 1.44863 Nil)
COMMENT     #1160=(CLabel
COMMENT     (CWidget 1002 (0 0) 1 2 0 0 #1118# 1128485955 100)
COMMENT     (LOGPEN 1413693780 1414808391 1096045652)
COMMENT     1128482627
COMMENT     (LOGFONT 38 14 0 0 400 0 0 0 0 3 2 1 18 "Georgia")
COMMENT     1.74233 0.555556 0 "6112 bp" "@L bp" 16 0
COMMENT     -0.871165 0 -10.8 2.92224 0.924127 Nil))
COMMENT     (CObjectList))
COMMENT     #1161=(CGroupWidget (CWidget 10 (6 0) 1 2 0 0 Nil -810 100)
COMMENT     (CObjectList
COMMENT     #1162=(CGroupWidget
COMMENT     (CWidget 4 (7 4 0) 1 2 0 0 Nil -1996 100)
COMMENT     (CObjectList
COMMENT     #1163=(CWideArrow
COMMENT     (CWideLine
COMMENT     (CWidget 0 (3 #186# 0) 1 2 0 0 #1120# 0
COMMENT     100) (LOGPEN 0 0 3355545) 1
COMMENT     (LOGBRUSH 0 6724095 0) 1 4.74286 5.69739
COMMENT     1 0.082322) 0.8 1.8 0)
COMMENT     #1164=(CLabel
COMMENT     (CWidget 0 (0 0) 1 2 0 0 #1117#
COMMENT     1195591508 100) (LOGPEN 0 0 0) 1
COMMENT     (LOGFONT 46 17 0 0 700 0 0 0 0 3 2 1 34
COMMENT     "Arial") 1.74233 0.666667 0 "Chr2d" "@N"
COMMENT     1 12.9924 -3.48466 0 -10 2.62252 1.09896
COMMENT     #1163#)
COMMENT     #1165=(CWideArrow
COMMENT     (CWideLine
COMMENT     (CWidget 0 (3 #187# 0) 1 2 0 0 #1120#
COMMENT     1943890224 100) (LOGPEN 0 0 3355545) 1
COMMENT     (LOGBRUSH 0 6724095 0) 1 4.0008 4.74286
COMMENT     1 0.082322) 0.8 1.8 0)
COMMENT     #1166=(CLabel
COMMENT     (CWidget 0 (0 0) 1 2 0 0 #1117# 0 100)
COMMENT     (LOGPEN 0 0 0) 1
COMMENT     (LOGFONT 46 17 0 0 700 0 0 0 0 3 2 1 34
COMMENT     "Arial") 1.74233 0.666667 0 "EGFP" "@N"
COMMENT     1 13.6589 -17.4233 0 -10 2.44769 1.09896
COMMENT     #1165#)
COMMENT     #1167=(CWideArrow
COMMENT     (CWideLine
COMMENT     (CWidget 0 (3 #194# 0) 1 2 0 0 #1120# 0
COMMENT     100) (LOGPEN 0 0 3355545) 1
COMMENT     (LOGBRUSH 0 6724095 0) 1 5.70355 6.12026
COMMENT     1 0.082322) 0.8 1.8 0)
COMMENT     #1168=(CLabel
COMMENT     (CWidget 0 (0 0) 1 2 0 0 #1117# 0 100)
COMMENT     (LOGPEN 0 0 0) 1
COMMENT     (LOGFONT 46 17 0 0 700 0 0 0 0 3 2 1 34
COMMENT     "Arial") 1.74233 0.666667 0
COMMENT     "Epha7 2kbCE.FMI" "@N" 1 14.0562 6.96932
COMMENT     0 -10 7.29311 1.09896 #1167#))
COMMENT     (CObjectList))
COMMENT     #1169=(CGroupWidget
COMMENT     (CWidget 21 (7 21 0) 1 2 0 0 Nil -1787 100)
COMMENT     (CObjectList
COMMENT     #1170=(CWideArrow
COMMENT     (CWideLine
COMMENT     (CWidget 0 (3 #185# 0) 1 2 0 0 #1121#
COMMENT     3801608 100) (LOGPEN 0 0 6723840) 1
COMMENT     (LOGBRUSH 0 10079334 0) 1 6.12847
COMMENT     6.27319 1 0.082322) 0.8 1.8 0)
COMMENT     #1171=(CLabel
COMMENT     (CWidget 0 (0 0) 1 2 0 0 #1117#
COMMENT     1128482644 100) (LOGPEN 0 0 0) 1
COMMENT     (LOGFONT 46 17 0 0 700 0 0 0 0 3 2 1 34
COMMENT     "Arial") 1.74233 0.666667 0 "L-ITR" "@N"
COMMENT     1 3.13004 13.9386 0 -10 2.3228 1.09896
COMMENT     #1170#)
COMMENT     #1172=(CWideArrow
COMMENT     (CWideLine
COMMENT     (CWidget 0 (3 #188# 0) 1 2 0 0 #1121#
COMMENT     1943890224 100) (LOGPEN 0 0 6723840) 1
COMMENT     (LOGBRUSH 0 10079334 0) 1 3.36137
COMMENT     3.98643 1 0.082322) 0.8 1.8 0)
COMMENT     #1173=(CLabel
COMMENT     (CWidget 0 (0 0) 1 2 0 0 #1117# 0 100)
COMMENT     (LOGPEN 0 0 0) 1
COMMENT     (LOGFONT 46 17 0 0 700 0 0 0 0 3 2 1 34
COMMENT     "Arial") 1.74233 0.666667 0 "WPRE" "@N"
COMMENT     1 8.71478 -33.1043 0 -10 2.72243 1.09896
COMMENT     #1172#)
COMMENT     #1174=(CWideArrow
COMMENT     (CWideLine
COMMENT     (CWidget 0 (3 #190# 0) 1 2 0 0 #1121# 0
COMMENT     100) (LOGPEN 0 0 6723840) 1
COMMENT     (LOGBRUSH 0 10079334 0) 1 2.66549
COMMENT     2.81021 1 0.082322) 0.8 1.8 0)
COMMENT     #1175=(CLabel
COMMENT     (CWidget 0 (0 0) 1 2 0 0 #1117# 0 100)
COMMENT     (LOGPEN 0 0 0) 1
COMMENT     (LOGFONT 46 17 0 0 700 0 0 0 0 3 2 1 34
COMMENT     "Arial") 1.74233 0.666667 0 "R-ITR" "@N"
COMMENT     1 -10.0259 -8.71165 0 -10 2.44769 1.09896
COMMENT     #1174#)
COMMENT     #1176=(CWideArrow
COMMENT     (CWideLine
COMMENT     (CWidget 0 (3 #192# 0) 1 2 0 0 #1121# 0
COMMENT     100) (LOGPEN 0 0 6723840) 1
COMMENT     (LOGBRUSH 0 10079334 0) 1 0.844704
COMMENT     1.72533 1 0.082322) 0.8 1.8 0)
COMMENT     #1177=(CLabel
COMMENT     (CWidget 0 (0 0) 1 2 0 0 #1117# 1114193
COMMENT     100) (LOGPEN 0 0 0) 1
COMMENT     (LOGFONT 46 17 0 0 700 0 0 0 0 3 2 1 34
COMMENT     "Arial") 1.74233 0.666667 0 "AmpR" "@N"
COMMENT     1 -14.0174 19.1656 0 -10 2.67247 1.09896
COMMENT     #1176#)) (CObjectList))
COMMENT     #1178=(CGroupWidget
COMMENT     (CWidget 25 (7 25 0) 1 2 0 0 Nil -1019 100)
COMMENT     (CObjectList
COMMENT     #1179=(CLine
COMMENT     (CWidget 0 (3 #189# 0) 1 2 0 0 #1136#
COMMENT     1943890224 100) (LOGPEN 0 6 32768) 8
COMMENT     0.835356 2.85023 3.34187)
COMMENT     #1180=(CLabel
COMMENT     (CWidget 0 (0 0) 1 2 0 0 #1117# 33674964
COMMENT     100) (LOGPEN 0 0 0) 1
COMMENT     (LOGFONT 46 17 0 0 700 0 0 0 0 3 2 1 34
COMMENT     "Arial") 1.74233 0.666667 0 "hGH polyA"
COMMENT     "@N" 1 -4.13537 -19.1656 0 -10 4.5457
COMMENT     1.09896 #1179#)) (CObjectList))
COMMENT     #1181=(CGroupWidget
COMMENT     (CWidget 33 (7 33 0) 1 2 0 0 Nil -112 100)
COMMENT     (CObjectList
COMMENT     #1182=(CWideArrow
COMMENT     (CWideLine
COMMENT     (CWidget 0 (3 #191# 0) 1 2 0 0 #1120# 0
COMMENT     100) (LOGPEN 0 0 3355545) 1
COMMENT     (LOGBRUSH 0 6724095 0) 1 2.25699 2.57209
COMMENT     1 0.082322) 0.8 1.8 0)
COMMENT     #1183=(CLabel
COMMENT     (CWidget 0 (0 0) 1 2 0 0 #1117# 0 100)
COMMENT     (LOGPEN 0 0 0) 1
COMMENT     (LOGFONT 46 17 0 0 700 0 0 0 0 3 2 1 34
COMMENT     "Arial") 1.74233 0.666667 0 "f1 Origin"
COMMENT     "@N" 1 -14.0055 0 0 -10 3.62158 1.09896
COMMENT     #1182#)
COMMENT     #1184=(CWideArrow
COMMENT     (CWideLine
COMMENT     (CWidget 0 (3 #193# 0) 1 2 0 0 #1120# 0
COMMENT     100) (LOGPEN 0 0 3355545) 1
COMMENT     (LOGBRUSH 0 6724095 0) 1 0.00513186
COMMENT     0.690748 1 0.082322) 0.8 1.8 0)
COMMENT     #1185=(CLabel
COMMENT     (CWidget 0 (0 0) 1 2 0 0 #1117# 0 100)
COMMENT     (LOGPEN 0 0 0) 1
COMMENT     (LOGFONT 46 17 0 0 700 0 0 0 0 3 2 1 34
COMMENT     "Arial") 1.74233 0.666667 0 "pUC ori"
COMMENT     "@N" 1 -7.01819 22.6503 0 -10 3.27191
COMMENT     1.09896 #1184#)) (CObjectList)))
COMMENT     (CObjectList))
COMMENT     #1186=(CGroupWidget (CWidget 11 (8 0) 1 2 0 0 Nil -531 100)
COMMENT     (CObjectList
COMMENT     #1187=(CGroupWidget
COMMENT     (CWidget 1 (10 #148# 0) 1 2 0 0 Nil -1717 100)
COMMENT     (CObjectList
COMMENT     #1188=(CScratch
COMMENT     (CWidget 1 (1 #148# 1) 1 2 0 0 #1124# 0
COMMENT     100) (LOGPEN 0 6 10053171) 8 1 5.70868
COMMENT     1.9 0.082322 1)
COMMENT     #1189=(CLabel
COMMENT     (CWidget 0 (0 0) 1 2 0 0 #1126# 0 100)
COMMENT     (LOGPEN 0 0 153) 1
COMMENT     (LOGFONT 38 14 0 0 400 0 0 0 0 3 2 1 18
COMMENT     "Georgia") 1.74233 0.555556 128
COMMENT     "{\\i Bam}HI (551)" "@N (@S)" 5 13.4571
COMMENT     5.22699 0 -10 4.79547 0.924127 #1188#))
COMMENT     (CObjectList))
COMMENT     #1190=(CGroupWidget
COMMENT     (CWidget 1 (10 #150# 0) 1 2 0 0 Nil -1365 100)
COMMENT     (CObjectList
COMMENT     #1191=(CScratch
COMMENT     (CWidget 1 (1 #150# 1) 1 2 0 0 #1124#
COMMENT     3801608 100) (LOGPEN 0 6 10053171) 8 1
COMMENT     3.99977 1.9 0.082322 1)
COMMENT     #1192=(CLabel
COMMENT     (CWidget 0 (0 0) 1 2 0 0 #1126# -1435 100)
COMMENT     (LOGPEN 0 0 153) 1
COMMENT     (LOGFONT 38 14 0 0 400 0 0 0 0 3 2 1 18
COMMENT     "Georgia") 1.74233 0.555556 128
COMMENT     "{\\i Eco}RI (2216)" "@N (@S)" 5 12.7166
COMMENT     -24.3926 0 -10 4.89537 0.924127 #1191#))
COMMENT     (CObjectList))
COMMENT     #1193=(CGroupWidget
COMMENT     (CWidget 1 (10 #151# 0) 1 2 0 0 Nil -1435 100)
COMMENT     (CObjectList
COMMENT     #1194=(CScratch
COMMENT     (CWidget 1 (1 #151# 1) 1 2 0 0 #1124# 0
COMMENT     100) (LOGPEN 0 6 10053171) 8 1 3.99156
COMMENT     1.9 0.082322 1)
COMMENT     #1195=(CLabel
COMMENT     (CWidget 0 (0 0) 1 2 0 0 #1126# -1993 100)
COMMENT     (LOGPEN 0 0 153) 1
COMMENT     (LOGFONT 38 14 0 0 400 0 0 0 0 3 2 1 18
COMMENT     "Georgia") 1.74233 0.555556 128
COMMENT     "{\\i Eco}RV (2224)" "@N (@S)" 5 12.8088
COMMENT     -26.1349 0 -10 5.19509 0.924127 #1194#))
COMMENT     (CObjectList))
COMMENT     #1196=(CGroupWidget
COMMENT     (CWidget 1 (10 #152# 0) 1 2 0 0 Nil -598 100)
COMMENT     (CObjectList
COMMENT     #1197=(CScratch
COMMENT     (CWidget 1 (1 #152# 1) 1 2 0 0 #1124#
COMMENT     32625940 100) (LOGPEN 0 6 10053171) 8 1
COMMENT     3.98745 1.9 0.082322 1)
COMMENT     #1198=(CLabel
COMMENT     (CWidget 0 (0 0) 1 2 0 0 #1126# 0 100)
COMMENT     (LOGPEN 0 0 153) 1
COMMENT     (LOGFONT 38 14 0 0 400 0 0 0 0 3 2 1 18
COMMENT     "Georgia") 1.74233 0.555556 128
COMMENT     "{\\i Hin}dIII (2228)" "@N (@S)" 5
COMMENT     12.9903 -27.8773 0 -10 5.54476 0.924127
COMMENT     #1197#)) (CObjectList))
COMMENT     #1199=(CGroupWidget
COMMENT     (CWidget 1 (10 #153# 0) 1 2 0 0 Nil -528 100)
COMMENT     (CObjectList
COMMENT     #1200=(CScratch
COMMENT     (CWidget 1 (1 #153# 1) 1 2 0 0 #1124#
COMMENT     32656140 100) (LOGPEN 0 6 10053171) 8 1
COMMENT     4.74492 1.9 0.082322 1)
COMMENT     #1201=(CLabel
COMMENT     (CWidget 0 (0 0) 1 2 0 0 #1126# -877 100)
COMMENT     (LOGPEN 0 0 153) 1
COMMENT     (LOGFONT 38 14 0 0 400 0 0 0 0 3 2 1 18
COMMENT     "Georgia") 1.74233 0.555556 128
COMMENT     "{\\i Kpn}I (1490)" "@N (@S)" 5 14.9092
COMMENT     -10.454 0 -10 4.5457 0.924127 #1200#))
COMMENT     (CObjectList))
COMMENT     #1202=(CGroupWidget
COMMENT     (CWidget 1 (10 #154# 0) 1 2 0 0 Nil -1644 100)
COMMENT     (CObjectList
COMMENT     #1203=(CScratch
COMMENT     (CWidget 1 (1 #154# 1) 1 2 0 0 #1124# 0
COMMENT     100) (LOGPEN 0 6 10053171) 8 1 6.11923
COMMENT     1.9 0.082322 1)
COMMENT     #1204=(CLabel
COMMENT     (CWidget 0 (0 0) 1 2 0 0 #1126# 0 100)
COMMENT     (LOGPEN 0 0 153) 1
COMMENT     (LOGFONT 38 14 0 0 400 0 0 0 0 3 2 1 18
COMMENT     "Georgia") 1.74233 0.555556 128
COMMENT     "{\\i Mlu}I (151)" "@N (@S)" 5 8.49461
COMMENT     10.454 0 -10 3.89632 0.924127 #1203#))
COMMENT     (CObjectList))
COMMENT     #1205=(CGroupWidget
COMMENT     (CWidget 1 (10 #158# 0) 1 2 0 0 Nil -1016 100)
COMMENT     (CObjectList
COMMENT     #1206=(CScratch
COMMENT     (CWidget 1 (1 #158# 1) 1 2 0 0 #1124#
COMMENT     32617196 100) (LOGPEN 0 6 10053171) 8 1
COMMENT     2.82971 1.9 0.082322 1)
COMMENT     #1207=(CLabel
COMMENT     (CWidget 0 (0 0) 1 2 0 0 #1126# -2481 100)
COMMENT     (LOGPEN 0 0 153) 1
COMMENT     (LOGFONT 38 14 0 0 400 0 0 0 0 3 2 1 18
COMMENT     "Georgia") 1.74233 0.555556 128
COMMENT     "{\\i Pml}I (3356)" "@N (@S)" 5 -6.74061
COMMENT     -12.1963 0 -10 4.47078 0.924127 #1206#))
COMMENT     (CObjectList))
COMMENT     #1208=(CGroupWidget
COMMENT     (CWidget 1 (10 #166# 0) 1 2 0 0 Nil -2411 100)
COMMENT     (CObjectList
COMMENT     #1209=(CScratch
COMMENT     (CWidget 1 (1 #166# 1) 1 2 0 0 #1124#
COMMENT     32631844 100) (LOGPEN 0 6 10053171) 8 1
COMMENT     1.53237 1.9 0.082322 1)
COMMENT     #1210=(CLabel
COMMENT     (CWidget 0 (0 0) 1 2 0 0 #1126# 33675280
COMMENT     100) (LOGPEN 0 0 153) 1
COMMENT     (LOGFONT 38 14 0 0 400 0 0 0 0 3 2 1 18
COMMENT     "Georgia") 1.74233 0.555556 128
COMMENT     "{\\i Xmn}I (4620)" "@N (@S)" 5 -15.2157
COMMENT     12.1963 0 -10 4.84542 0.924127 #1209#))
COMMENT     (CObjectList))
COMMENT     #1211=(CGroupWidget
COMMENT     (CWidget 1 (10 #171# 0) 1 2 0 0 Nil -877 100)
COMMENT     (CObjectList
COMMENT     #1212=(CScratch
COMMENT     (CWidget 1 (1 #171# 1) 1 2 0 0 #1124#
COMMENT     131079 100) (LOGPEN 0 6 10053171) 8 1
COMMENT     4.01414 1.9 0.082322 1)
COMMENT     #1213=(CLabel
COMMENT     (CWidget 0 (0 0) 1 2 0 0 #1126# 33078216
COMMENT     100) (LOGPEN 0 0 153) 1
COMMENT     (LOGFONT 38 14 0 0 400 0 0 0 0 3 2 1 18
COMMENT     "Georgia") 1.74233 0.555556 128
COMMENT     "{\\i Bsr}GI (2202)" "@N (@S)" 5 12.8572
COMMENT     -22.6503 0 -10 4.84542 0.924127 #1212#))
COMMENT     (CObjectList))
COMMENT     #1214=(CGroupWidget
COMMENT     (CWidget 1 (10 #176# 0) 1 2 0 0 Nil -2690 100)
COMMENT     (CObjectList
COMMENT     #1215=(CScratch
COMMENT     (CWidget 1 (1 #176# 1) 1 2 0 0 #1124#
COMMENT     32626852 100) (LOGPEN 0 6 10053171) 8 1
COMMENT     1.29528 1.9 0.082322 1)
COMMENT     #1216=(CLabel
COMMENT     (CWidget 0 (0 0) 1 2 0 0 #1126# 0 100)
COMMENT     (LOGPEN 0 0 153) 1
COMMENT     (LOGFONT 38 14 0 0 400 0 0 0 0 3 2 1 18
COMMENT     "Georgia") 1.74233 0.555556 128
COMMENT     "{\\i Pvu}I (4851)" "@N (@S)" 5 -14.8359
COMMENT     17.4233 0 -10 4.42082 0.924127 #1215#))
COMMENT     (CObjectList))
COMMENT     #1217=(CGroupWidget
COMMENT     (CWidget 1 (10 #177# 0) 1 2 0 0 Nil -2342 100)
COMMENT     (CObjectList
COMMENT     #1218=(CScratch
COMMENT     (CWidget 1 (1 #177# 1) 1 2 0 0 #1124#
COMMENT     32612956 100) (LOGPEN 0 6 10053171) 8 1
COMMENT     3.01445 1.9 0.082322 1)
COMMENT     #1219=(CLabel
COMMENT     (CWidget 0 (0 0) 1 2 0 0 #1126# 0 100)
COMMENT     (LOGPEN 0 0 153) 1
COMMENT     (LOGFONT 38 14 0 0 400 0 0 0 0 3 2 1 18
COMMENT     "Georgia") 1.74233 0.555556 128
COMMENT     "{\\i Sph}I (3176)" "@N (@S)" 5 -4.7693
COMMENT     -17.4233 0 -10 4.42082 0.924127 #1218#))
COMMENT     (CObjectList))
COMMENT     #1220=(CGroupWidget
COMMENT     (CWidget 1 (10 #178# 0) 1 2 0 0 Nil -1714 100)
COMMENT     (CObjectList
COMMENT     #1221=(CScratch
COMMENT     (CWidget 1 (1 #178# 1) 1 2 0 0 #1124#
COMMENT     33021852 100) (LOGPEN 0 6 10053171) 8 1
COMMENT     5.09902 1.9 0.082322 1)
COMMENT     #1222=(CLabel
COMMENT     (CWidget 0 (0 0) 1 2 0 0 #1126# 0 100)
COMMENT     (LOGPEN 0 0 153) 1
COMMENT     (LOGFONT 38 14 0 0 400 0 0 0 0 3 2 1 18
COMMENT     "Georgia") 1.74233 0.555556 128
COMMENT     "{\\i Stu}I (1145)" "@N (@S)" 5 13.5273
COMMENT     -6.96932 0 -10 4.14608 0.924127 #1221#))
COMMENT     (CObjectList))
COMMENT     #1223=(CGroupWidget
COMMENT     (CWidget 1 (10 #182# 0) 1 2 0 0 Nil -2900 100)
COMMENT     (CObjectList
COMMENT     #1224=(CScratch
COMMENT     (CWidget 1 (1 #182# 1) 1 2 0 0 #1124# 0
COMMENT     100) (LOGPEN 0 6 10053171) 8 1 1.41024
COMMENT     1.9 0.082322 1)
COMMENT     #1225=(CLabel
COMMENT     (CWidget 0 (0 0) 1 2 0 0 #1126# 531 100)
COMMENT     (LOGPEN 0 0 153) 1
COMMENT     (LOGFONT 38 14 0 0 400 0 0 0 0 3 2 1 18
COMMENT     "Georgia") 1.74233 0.555556 128
COMMENT     "{\\i Sca}I (4739)" "@N (@S)" 5 -14.89
COMMENT     13.9386 0 -10 4.4458 0.924127 #1224#))
COMMENT     (CObjectList))
COMMENT     #1226=(CGroupWidget
COMMENT     (CWidget 2 (10 #149# 0) 1 2 0 0 Nil -1926 100)
COMMENT     (CObjectList
COMMENT     #1227=(CScratch
COMMENT     (CWidget 1 (1 #149# 1) 1 2 0 0 #1124# 0
COMMENT     100) (LOGPEN 0 6 10053171) 8 1 5.44285
COMMENT     1.9 0.082322 1)
COMMENT     #1228=(CLabel
COMMENT     (CWidget 0 (0 0) 1 2 0 0 #1116# 0 100)
COMMENT     (LOGPEN 0 0 13408563) 1
COMMENT     (LOGFONT 38 14 0 0 400 0 0 0 0 3 2 1 18
COMMENT     "Georgia") 1.74233 0.555556 0
COMMENT     "{\\i Bgl}II (810)" "@N (@S)" 5 13.9817
COMMENT     1.74233 0 -10 4.14608 0.924127 #1227#)
COMMENT     #1229=(CScratch
COMMENT     (CWidget 2 (1 #149# 2) 1 2 0 0 #1124#
COMMENT     3801632 100) (LOGPEN 0 6 10053171) 8 1
COMMENT     3.347 1.9 0.082322 1)
COMMENT     #1230=(CLabel
COMMENT     (CWidget 0 (0 0) 1 2 0 0 #1116# 0 100)
COMMENT     (LOGPEN 0 0 13408563) 1
COMMENT     (LOGFONT 38 14 0 0 400 0 0 0 0 3 2 1 18
COMMENT     "Georgia") 1.74233 0.555556 0
COMMENT     "{\\i Bgl}II (2852)" "@N (@S)" 5 5.99477
COMMENT     -41.8159 0 -10 4.62063 0.924127 #1229#))
COMMENT     (CObjectList))
COMMENT     #1231=(CGroupWidget
COMMENT     (CWidget 2 (10 #157# 0) 1 2 0 0 Nil -1225 100)
COMMENT     (CObjectList
COMMENT     #1232=(CScratch
COMMENT     (CWidget 1 (1 #157# 1) 1 2 0 0 #1124# 0
COMMENT     100) (LOGPEN 0 6 10053171) 8 1 6.12641
COMMENT     1.9 0.082322 1)
COMMENT     #1233=(CLabel
COMMENT     (CWidget 0 (0 0) 1 2 0 0 #1116# 0 100)
COMMENT     (LOGPEN 0 0 13408563) 1
COMMENT     (LOGFONT 38 14 0 0 400 0 0 0 0 3 2 1 18
COMMENT     "Georgia") 1.74233 0.555556 0
COMMENT     "{\\i Not}I (144)" "@N (@S)" 5 4.61326
COMMENT     12.1963 0 -10 3.89632 0.924127 #1232#)
COMMENT     #1234=(CScratch
COMMENT     (CWidget 2 (1 #157# 2) 1 2 0 0 #1124#
COMMENT     32647676 100) (LOGPEN 0 6 10053171) 8 1
COMMENT     2.81636 1.9 0.082322 1)
COMMENT     #1235=(CLabel
COMMENT     (CWidget 0 (0 0) 1 2 0 0 #1116# 0 100)
COMMENT     (LOGPEN 0 0 13408563) 1
COMMENT     (LOGFONT 38 14 0 0 400 0 0 0 0 3 2 1 18
COMMENT     "Georgia") 1.74233 0.555556 0
COMMENT     "{\\i Not}I (3369)" "@N (@S)" 5 -8.7124
COMMENT     -10.454 0 -10 4.42082 0.924127 #1234#))
COMMENT     (CObjectList))
COMMENT     #1236=(CGroupWidget
COMMENT     (CWidget 2 (10 #159# 0) 1 2 0 0 Nil -179 100)
COMMENT     (CObjectList
COMMENT     #1237=(CScratch
COMMENT     (CWidget 1 (1 #159# 1) 1 2 0 0 #1124#
COMMENT     32641596 100) (LOGPEN 0 6 10053171) 8 1
COMMENT     6.26703 1.9 0.082322 1)
COMMENT     #1238=(CLabel
COMMENT     (CWidget 0 (0 0) 1 2 0 0 #1116# 0 100)
COMMENT     (LOGPEN 0 0 13408563) 1
COMMENT     (LOGFONT 38 14 0 0 400 0 0 0 0 3 2 1 18
COMMENT     "Georgia") 1.74233 0.555556 0
COMMENT     "{\\i Pst}I (7)" "@N (@S)" 5 2.73827
COMMENT     19.1656 0 -10 2.87229 0.924127 #1237#)
COMMENT     #1239=(CScratch
COMMENT     (CWidget 2 (1 #159# 2) 1 2 0 0 #1124#
COMMENT     32640684 100) (LOGPEN 0 6 10053171) 8 1
COMMENT     2.66754 1.9 0.082322 1)
COMMENT     #1240=(CLabel
COMMENT     (CWidget 0 (0 0) 1 2 0 0 #1116# -1086 100)
COMMENT     (LOGPEN 0 0 13408563) 1
COMMENT     (LOGFONT 38 14 0 0 400 0 0 0 0 3 2 1 18
COMMENT     "Georgia") 1.74233 0.555556 0
COMMENT     "{\\i Pst}I (3514)" "@N (@S)" 5 -13.6458
COMMENT     -3.48466 0 -10 4.14608 0.924127 #1239#))
COMMENT     (CObjectList))
COMMENT     #1241=(CGroupWidget
COMMENT     (CWidget 2 (10 #165# 0) 1 2 0 0 Nil -1086 100)
COMMENT     (CObjectList
COMMENT     #1242=(CScratch
COMMENT     (CWidget 1 (1 #165# 1) 1 2 0 0 #1124#
COMMENT     131079 100) (LOGPEN 0 6 10053171) 8 1
COMMENT     5.40385 1.9 0.082322 1)
COMMENT     #1243=(CLabel
COMMENT     (CWidget 0 (0 0) 1 2 0 0 #1116#
COMMENT     1943890224 100) (LOGPEN 0 0 13408563) 1
COMMENT     (LOGFONT 38 14 0 0 400 0 0 0 0 3 2 1 18
COMMENT     "Georgia") 1.74233 0.555556 0
COMMENT     "{\\i Xho}I (848)" "@N (@S)" 5 14.1101 0
COMMENT     0 -10 4.09613 0.924127 #1242#)
COMMENT     #1244=(CScratch
COMMENT     (CWidget 2 (1 #165# 2) 1 2 0 0 #1124#
COMMENT     32597404 100) (LOGPEN 0 6 10053171) 8 1
COMMENT     3.35316 1.9 0.082322 1)
COMMENT     #1245=(CLabel
COMMENT     (CWidget 0 (0 0) 1 2 0 0 #1116# 2 100)
COMMENT     (LOGPEN 0 0 13408563) 1
COMMENT     (LOGFONT 38 14 0 0 400 0 0 0 0 3 2 1 18
COMMENT     "Georgia") 1.74233 0.555556 0
COMMENT     "{\\i Xho}I (2846)" "@N (@S)" 5 6.04949
COMMENT     -40.0736 0 -10 4.5457 0.924127 #1244#))
COMMENT     (CObjectList))
COMMENT     #1246=(CGroupWidget
COMMENT     (CWidget 2 (10 #168# 0) 1 2 0 0 Nil -319 100)
COMMENT     (CObjectList
COMMENT     #1247=(CScratch
COMMENT     (CWidget 1 (1 #168# 1) 1 2 0 0 #1124#
COMMENT     33664720 100) (LOGPEN 0 6 10053171) 8 1
COMMENT     3.43321 1.9 0.082322 1)
COMMENT     #1248=(CLabel
COMMENT     (CWidget 0 (0 0) 1 2 0 0 #1116# 6751096
COMMENT     100) (LOGPEN 0 0 13408563) 1
COMMENT     (LOGFONT 38 14 0 0 400 0 0 0 0 3 2 1 18
COMMENT     "Georgia") 1.74233 0.555556 0
COMMENT     "{\\i Bbs}I (2768)" "@N (@S)" 5 6.87317
COMMENT     -36.5889 0 -10 4.4458 0.924127 #1247#)
COMMENT     #1249=(CScratch
COMMENT     (CWidget 2 (1 #168# 2) 1 2 0 0 #1124# 209
COMMENT     100) (LOGPEN 0 6 10053171) 8 1 3.15404
COMMENT     1.9 0.082322 1)
COMMENT     #1250=(CLabel
COMMENT     (CWidget 0 (0 0) 1 2 0 0 #1116# 0 100)
COMMENT     (LOGPEN 0 0 13408563) 1
COMMENT     (LOGFONT 38 14 0 0 400 0 0 0 0 3 2 1 18
COMMENT     "Georgia") 1.74233 0.555556 0
COMMENT     "{\\i Bbs}I (3040)" "@N (@S)" 5 3.62281
COMMENT     -43.5583 0 -10 4.49575 0.924127 #1249#))
COMMENT     (CObjectList))
COMMENT     #1251=(CGroupWidget
COMMENT     (CWidget 2 (10 #172# 0) 1 2 0 0 Nil -1225 100)
COMMENT     (CObjectList
COMMENT     #1252=(CScratch
COMMENT     (CWidget 1 (1 #172# 1) 1 2 0 0 #1124#
COMMENT     32616740 100) (LOGPEN 0 6 10053171) 8 1
COMMENT     5.0867 1.9 0.082322 1)
COMMENT     #1253=(CLabel
COMMENT     (CWidget 0 (0 0) 1 2 0 0 #1116# 32521392
COMMENT     100) (LOGPEN 0 0 13408563) 1
COMMENT     (LOGFONT 38 14 0 0 400 0 0 0 0 3 2 1 18
COMMENT     "Georgia") 1.74233 0.555556 0
COMMENT     "{\\i Bst}EII (1157)" "@N (@S)" 5 14.1137
COMMENT     -8.71165 0 -10 4.9703 0.924127 #1252#)
COMMENT     #1254=(CScratch
COMMENT     (CWidget 2 (1 #172# 2) 1 2 0 0 #1124#
COMMENT     3801544 100) (LOGPEN 0 6 10053171) 8 1
COMMENT     2.83792 1.9 0.082322 1)
COMMENT     #1255=(CLabel
COMMENT     (CWidget 0 (0 0) 1 2 0 0 #1116# 32521644
COMMENT     100) (LOGPEN 0 0 13408563) 1
COMMENT     (LOGFONT 38 14 0 0 400 0 0 0 0 3 2 1 18
COMMENT     "Georgia") 1.74233 0.555556 0
COMMENT     "{\\i Bst}EII (3348)" "@N (@S)" 5
COMMENT     -7.07623 -13.9386 0 -10 5.02026 0.924127
COMMENT     #1254#)) (CObjectList))
COMMENT     #1256=(CGroupWidget
COMMENT     (CWidget 2 (10 #173# 0) 1 2 0 0 Nil -2551 100)
COMMENT     (CObjectList
COMMENT     #1257=(CScratch
COMMENT     (CWidget 1 (1 #173# 1) 1 2 0 0 #1124#
COMMENT     32769280 100) (LOGPEN 0 6 10053171) 8 1
COMMENT     3.98027 1.9 0.082322 1)
COMMENT     #1258=(CLabel
COMMENT     (CWidget 0 (0 0) 1 2 0 0 #1116# 32521968
COMMENT     100) (LOGPEN 0 0 13408563) 1
COMMENT     (LOGFONT 38 14 0 0 400 0 0 0 0 3 2 1 18
COMMENT     "Georgia") 1.74233 0.555556 0
COMMENT     "{\\i Cla}I (2235)" "@N (@S)" 5 12.2736
COMMENT     -29.6196 0 -10 4.24599 0.924127 #1257#)
COMMENT     #1259=(CScratch
COMMENT     (CWidget 2 (1 #173# 2) 1 2 0 0 #1124#
COMMENT     32627308 100) (LOGPEN 0 6 10053171) 8 1
COMMENT     3.36958 1.9 0.082322 1)
COMMENT     #1260=(CLabel
COMMENT     (CWidget 0 (0 0) 1 2 0 0 #1116# 0 100)
COMMENT     (LOGPEN 0 0 13408563) 1
COMMENT     (LOGFONT 38 14 0 0 400 0 0 0 0 3 2 1 18
COMMENT     "Georgia") 1.74233 0.555556 0
COMMENT     "{\\i Cla}I (2830)" "@N (@S)" 5 6.11943
COMMENT     -38.3313 0 -10 4.32092 0.924127 #1259#))
COMMENT     (CObjectList))
COMMENT     #1261=(CGroupWidget
COMMENT     (CWidget 2 (10 #181# 0) 1 2 0 0 Nil -1505 100)
COMMENT     (CObjectList
COMMENT     #1262=(CScratch
COMMENT     (CWidget 1 (1 #181# 1) 1 2 0 0 #1124#
COMMENT     32658092 100) (LOGPEN 0 6 10053171) 8 1
COMMENT     3.44758 1.9 0.082322 1)
COMMENT     #1263=(CLabel
COMMENT     (CWidget 0 (0 0) 1 2 0 0 #1116# 0 100)
COMMENT     (LOGPEN 0 0 13408563) 1
COMMENT     (LOGFONT 38 14 0 0 400 0 0 0 0 3 2 1 18
COMMENT     "Georgia") 1.74233 0.555556 0
COMMENT     "{\\i Nae}I (2754)" "@N (@S)" 5 7.06361
COMMENT     -34.8466 0 -10 4.62063 0.924127 #1262#)
COMMENT     #1264=(CScratch
COMMENT     (CWidget 2 (1 #181# 2) 1 2 0 0 #1124# 0
COMMENT     100) (LOGPEN 0 6 10053171) 8 1 2.45816
COMMENT     1.9 0.082322 1)
COMMENT     #1265=(CLabel
COMMENT     (CWidget 0 (0 0) 1 2 0 0 #1116# 0 100)
COMMENT     (LOGPEN 0 0 13408563) 1
COMMENT     (LOGFONT 38 14 0 0 400 0 0 0 0 3 2 1 18
COMMENT     "Georgia") 1.74233 0.555556 0
COMMENT     "{\\i Nae}I (3718)" "@N (@S)" 5 -14.1036
COMMENT     -1.74233 0 -10 4.5457 0.924127 #1264#))
COMMENT     (CObjectList))
COMMENT     #1266=(CGroupWidget
COMMENT     (CWidget 3 (10 #169# 0) 1 2 0 0 Nil -1784 100)
COMMENT     (CObjectList
COMMENT     #1267=(CScratch
COMMENT     (CWidget 1 (1 #169# 1) 1 2 0 0 #1124#
COMMENT     32667468 100) (LOGPEN 0 6 10053171) 8 1
COMMENT     6.03815 1.9 0.082322 1)
COMMENT     #1268=(CLabel
COMMENT     (CWidget 0 (0 0) 1 2 0 0 #1116# 32764276
COMMENT     100) (LOGPEN 0 0 13408563) 1
COMMENT     (LOGFONT 38 14 0 0 400 0 0 0 0 3 2 1 18
COMMENT     "Georgia") 1.74233 0.555556 0
COMMENT     "{\\i Bsa}I (230)" "@N (@S)" 5 10.7403
COMMENT     8.71165 0 -10 3.97125 0.924127 #1267#)
COMMENT     #1269=(CScratch
COMMENT     (CWidget 2 (1 #169# 2) 1 2 0 0 #1124#
COMMENT     32768616 100) (LOGPEN 0 6 10053171) 8 1
COMMENT     2.93953 1.9 0.082322 1)
COMMENT     #1270=(CLabel
COMMENT     (CWidget 0 (0 0) 1 2 0 0 #1116# 2 100)
COMMENT     (LOGPEN 0 0 13408563) 1
COMMENT     (LOGFONT 38 14 0 0 400 0 0 0 0 3 2 1 18
COMMENT     "Georgia") 1.74233 0.555556 0
COMMENT     "{\\i Bsa}I (3249)" "@N (@S)" 5 -5.61755
COMMENT     -15.681 0 -10 4.37087 0.924127 #1269#)
COMMENT     #1271=(CScratch
COMMENT     (CWidget 3 (1 #169# 3) 1 2 0 0 #1124# 0
COMMENT     100) (LOGPEN 0 6 10053171) 8 1 0.984291
COMMENT     1.9 0.082322 1)
COMMENT     #1272=(CLabel
COMMENT     (CWidget 0 (0 0) 1 2 0 0 #1116# -65534
COMMENT     100) (LOGPEN 0 0 13408563) 1
COMMENT     (LOGFONT 38 14 0 0 400 0 0 0 0 3 2 1 18
COMMENT     "Georgia") 1.74233 0.555556 0
COMMENT     "{\\i Bsa}I (5154)" "@N (@S)" 5 -13.304
COMMENT     20.908 0 -10 4.32092 0.924127 #1271#))
COMMENT     (CObjectList))
COMMENT     #1273=(CGroupWidget
COMMENT     (CWidget 4 (10 #147# 0) 1 2 0 0 Nil -880 100)
COMMENT     (CObjectList
COMMENT     #1274=(CScratch
COMMENT     (CWidget 1 (1 #147# 1) 1 2 0 0 #1124#
COMMENT     -65534 100) (LOGPEN 0 6 10053171) 8 1
COMMENT     3.76063 1.9 0.082322 1)
COMMENT     #1275=(CLabel
COMMENT     (CWidget 0 (0 0) 1 2 0 0 #1116# 8 100)
COMMENT     (LOGPEN 0 0 13408563) 1
COMMENT     (LOGFONT 38 14 0 0 400 0 0 0 0 3 2 1 18
COMMENT     "Georgia") 1.74233 0.555556 0
COMMENT     "{\\i Apa}LI (2449)" "@N (@S)" 5 10.6653
COMMENT     -31.3619 0 -10 5.07021 0.924127 #1274#)
COMMENT     #1276=(CScratch
COMMENT     (CWidget 2 (1 #147# 2) 1 2 0 0 #1124# 0
COMMENT     100) (LOGPEN 0 6 10053171) 8 1 2.11638
COMMENT     1.9 0.082322 1)
COMMENT     #1277=(CLabel
COMMENT     (CWidget 0 (0 0) 1 2 0 0 #1116# 6751096
COMMENT     100) (LOGPEN 0 0 13408563) 1
COMMENT     (LOGFONT 38 14 0 0 400 0 0 0 0 3 2 1 18
COMMENT     "Georgia") 1.74233 0.555556 0
COMMENT     "{\\i Apa}LI (4051)" "@N (@S)" 5 -14.3737
COMMENT     1.74233 0 -10 5.07021 0.924127 #1276#)
COMMENT     #1278=(CScratch
COMMENT     (CWidget 3 (1 #147# 3) 1 2 0 0 #1124# 0
COMMENT     100) (LOGPEN 0 6 10053171) 8 1 1.60627
COMMENT     1.9 0.082322 1)
COMMENT     #1279=(CLabel
COMMENT     (CWidget 0 (0 0) 1 2 0 0 #1116# 32803624
COMMENT     100) (LOGPEN 0 0 13408563) 1
COMMENT     (LOGFONT 38 14 0 0 400 0 0 0 0 3 2 1 18
COMMENT     "Georgia") 1.74233 0.555556 0
COMMENT     "{\\i Apa}LI (4548)" "@N (@S)" 5 -15.1432
COMMENT     10.454 0 -10 5.07021 0.924127 #1278#)
COMMENT     #1280=(CScratch
COMMENT     (CWidget 4 (1 #147# 4) 1 2 0 0 #1124# 0
COMMENT     100) (LOGPEN 0 6 10053171) 8 1 0.327413
COMMENT     1.9 0.082322 1)
COMMENT     #1281=(CLabel
COMMENT     (CWidget 0 (0 0) 1 2 0 0 #1116#
COMMENT     1195852611 100) (LOGPEN 0 0 13408563) 1
COMMENT     (LOGFONT 38 14 0 0 400 0 0 0 0 3 2 1 18
COMMENT     "Georgia") 1.74233 0.555556 0
COMMENT     "{\\i Apa}LI (5794)" "@N (@S)" 5 -7.53263
COMMENT     24.3926 0 -10 5.14514 0.924127 #1280#))
COMMENT     (CObjectList))
COMMENT     #1282=(CGroupWidget
COMMENT     (CWidget 4 (10 #155# 0) 1 2 0 0 Nil -1365 100)
COMMENT     (CObjectList
COMMENT     #1283=(CScratch
COMMENT     (CWidget 1 (1 #155# 1) 1 2 0 0 #1124# 0
COMMENT     100) (LOGPEN 0 6 10053171) 8 1 5.69842
COMMENT     1.9 0.082322 1)
COMMENT     #1284=(CLabel
COMMENT     (CWidget 0 (0 0) 1 2 0 0 #1116# 0 100)
COMMENT     (LOGPEN 0 0 13408563) 1
COMMENT     (LOGFONT 38 14 0 0 400 0 0 0 0 3 2 1 18
COMMENT     "Georgia") 1.74233 0.555556 0
COMMENT     "{\\i Nco}I (561)" "@N (@S)" 5 13.5673
COMMENT     3.48466 0 -10 4.0212 0.924127 #1283#)
COMMENT     #1285=(CScratch
COMMENT     (CWidget 2 (1 #155# 2) 1 2 0 0 #1124# 0
COMMENT     100) (LOGPEN 0 6 10053171) 8 1 5.23963
COMMENT     1.9 0.082322 1)
COMMENT     #1286=(CLabel
COMMENT     (CWidget 0 (0 0) 1 2 0 0 #1116# 32769436
COMMENT     100) (LOGPEN 0 0 13408563) 1
COMMENT     (LOGFONT 38 14 0 0 400 0 0 0 0 3 2 1 18
COMMENT     "Georgia") 1.74233 0.555556 0
COMMENT     "{\\i Nco}I (1008)" "@N (@S)" 5 14.1646
COMMENT     -1.74233 0 -10 4.62063 0.924127 #1285#)
COMMENT     #1287=(CScratch
COMMENT     (CWidget 3 (1 #155# 3) 1 2 0 0 #1124#
COMMENT     3801632 100) (LOGPEN 0 6 10053171) 8 1
COMMENT     5.1842 1.9 0.082322 1)
COMMENT     #1288=(CLabel
COMMENT     (CWidget 0 (0 0) 1 2 0 0 #1116# 327702
COMMENT     100) (LOGPEN 0 0 13408563) 1
COMMENT     (LOGFONT 38 14 0 0 400 0 0 0 0 3 2 1 18
COMMENT     "Georgia") 1.74233 0.555556 0
COMMENT     "{\\i Nco}I (1062)" "@N (@S)" 5 13.2393
COMMENT     -5.22699 0 -10 4.5457 0.924127 #1287#)
COMMENT     #1289=(CScratch
COMMENT     (CWidget 4 (1 #155# 4) 1 2 0 0 #1124#
COMMENT     3801608 100) (LOGPEN 0 6 10053171) 8 1
COMMENT     4.74389 1.9 0.082322 1)
COMMENT     #1290=(CLabel
COMMENT     (CWidget 0 (0 0) 1 2 0 0 #1116# -667 100)
COMMENT     (LOGPEN 0 0 13408563) 1
COMMENT     (LOGFONT 38 14 0 0 400 0 0 0 0 3 2 1 18
COMMENT     "Georgia") 1.74233 0.555556 0
COMMENT     "{\\i Nco}I (1491)" "@N (@S)" 5 14.9398
COMMENT     -12.1963 0 -10 4.4458 0.924127 #1289#))
COMMENT     (CObjectList))
COMMENT     #1291=(CGroupWidget
COMMENT     (CWidget 4 (10 #162# 0) 1 2 0 0 Nil -737 100)
COMMENT     (CObjectList
COMMENT     #1292=(CScratch
COMMENT     (CWidget 1 (1 #162# 1) 1 2 0 0 #1124# 735
COMMENT     100) (LOGPEN 0 6 10053171) 8 1 6.23008
COMMENT     1.9 0.082322 1)
COMMENT     #1293=(CLabel
COMMENT     (CWidget 0 (0 0) 1 2 0 0 #1116# -1784 100)
COMMENT     (LOGPEN 0 0 13408563) 1
COMMENT     (LOGFONT 38 14 0 0 400 0 0 0 0 3 2 1 18
COMMENT     "Georgia") 1.74233 0.555556 0
COMMENT     "{\\i Sma}I (43)" "@N (@S)" 5 3.61646
COMMENT     17.4233 0 -10 3.72148 0.924127 #1292#)
COMMENT     #1294=(CScratch
COMMENT     (CWidget 2 (1 #162# 2) 1 2 0 0 #1124#
COMMENT     32667924 100) (LOGPEN 0 6 10053171) 8 1
COMMENT     6.21879 1.9 0.082322 1)
COMMENT     #1295=(CLabel
COMMENT     (CWidget 0 (0 0) 1 2 0 0 #1116# 0 100)
COMMENT     (LOGPEN 0 0 13408563) 1
COMMENT     (LOGFONT 38 14 0 0 400 0 0 0 0 3 2 1 18
COMMENT     "Georgia") 1.74233 0.555556 0
COMMENT     "{\\i Sma}I (54)" "@N (@S)" 5 3.67989
COMMENT     15.681 0 -10 3.72148 0.924127 #1294#)
COMMENT     #1296=(CScratch
COMMENT     (CWidget 3 (1 #162# 3) 1 2 0 0 #1124#
COMMENT     327690 100) (LOGPEN 0 6 10053171) 8 1
COMMENT     2.71989 1.9 0.082322 1)
COMMENT     #1297=(CLabel
COMMENT     (CWidget 0 (0 0) 1 2 0 0 #1116# -3388 100)
COMMENT     (LOGPEN 0 0 13408563) 1
COMMENT     (LOGFONT 38 14 0 0 400 0 0 0 0 3 2 1 18
COMMENT     "Georgia") 1.74233 0.555556 0
COMMENT     "{\\i Sma}I (3463)" "@N (@S)" 5 -12.4619
COMMENT     -6.96932 0 -10 4.64561 0.924127 #1296#)
COMMENT     #1298=(CScratch
COMMENT     (CWidget 4 (1 #162# 4) 1 2 0 0 #1124#
COMMENT     131125 100) (LOGPEN 0 6 10053171) 8 1
COMMENT     2.7086 1.9 0.082322 1)
COMMENT     #1299=(CLabel
COMMENT     (CWidget 0 (0 0) 1 2 0 0 #1116#
COMMENT     1195590471 100) (LOGPEN 0 0 13408563) 1
COMMENT     (LOGFONT 38 14 0 0 400 0 0 0 0 3 2 1 18
COMMENT     "Georgia") 1.74233 0.555556 0
COMMENT     "{\\i Sma}I (3474)" "@N (@S)" 5 -13.3438
COMMENT     -5.22699 0 -10 4.72054 0.924127 #1298#))
COMMENT     (CObjectList))) (CObjectList))
COMMENT     #1300=(CGroupWidget (CWidget 12 (9 0) 1 2 0 0 Nil -2621 100)
COMMENT     (CObjectList
COMMENT     #1301=(CGroupWidget
COMMENT     (CWidget 1 (11 #211# 0) 1 2 0 0 Nil -2760 100)
COMMENT     (CObjectList
COMMENT     #1302=(CScratch
COMMENT     (CWidget 1 (2 #211# 1) 1 2 0 0 #1140#
COMMENT     32629564 100) (LOGPEN 0 0 0) 1 1 4.07264
COMMENT     1.9 0.082322 1)
COMMENT     #1303=(CLabel
COMMENT     (CWidget 0 (0 0) 1 2 0 0 #1129# 1145 100)
COMMENT     (LOGPEN 0 0 16744512) 1
COMMENT     (LOGFONT 42 16 0 0 400 0 0 0 0 3 2 1 34
COMMENT     "Arial") 1.74233 0.611111 8388608
COMMENT     "pEGFP-C-5' (100.0%)" "@N (@H)" 65535
COMMENT     15.3407 -19.1656 0 -10 9.16634 1.04901
COMMENT     #1302#)) (CObjectList))
COMMENT     #1304=(CGroupWidget
COMMENT     (CWidget 1 (11 #212# 0) 1 2 0 0 Nil -1156 100)
COMMENT     (CObjectList
COMMENT     #1305=(CScratch
COMMENT     (CWidget 1 (2 #212# 1) 1 2 0 0 #1140#
COMMENT     32671372 100) (LOGPEN 0 0 0) 1 1 4.69668
COMMENT     1.9 0.082322 1)
COMMENT     #1306=(CLabel
COMMENT     (CWidget 0 (0 0) 1 2 0 0 #1129# 927 100)
COMMENT     (LOGPEN 0 0 16744512) 1
COMMENT     (LOGFONT 42 16 0 0 400 0 0 0 0 3 2 1 34
COMMENT     "Arial") 1.74233 0.611111 8388608
COMMENT     "pEGFP-N-3' (100.0%)" "@N (@H)" 65535
COMMENT     17.4905 -13.9386 0 -10 9.11639 1.04901
COMMENT     #1305#)) (CObjectList))
COMMENT     #1307=(CGroupWidget
COMMENT     (CWidget 1 (11 #214# 0) 1 2 0 0 Nil -1295 100)
COMMENT     (CObjectList
COMMENT     #1308=(CScratch
COMMENT     (CWidget 1 (2 #214# 1) 1 2 0 0 #1140#
COMMENT     32596948 100) (LOGPEN 0 0 0) 1 1 1.98295
COMMENT     1.9 0.082322 1)
COMMENT     #1309=(CLabel
COMMENT     (CWidget 0 (0 0) 1 2 0 0 #1129# 1200 100)
COMMENT     (LOGPEN 0 0 16744512) 1
COMMENT     (LOGFONT 42 16 0 0 400 0 0 0 0 3 2 1 34
COMMENT     "Arial") 1.74233 0.611111 8388608
COMMENT     "pGEX-3' (100.0%)" "@N (@H)" 65535
COMMENT     -15.142 6.96932 0 -10 7.59282 1.04901
COMMENT     #1308#)) (CObjectList))
COMMENT     #1310=(CGroupWidget
COMMENT     (CWidget 1 (11 #227# 0) 1 2 0 0 Nil -458 100)
COMMENT     (CObjectList
COMMENT     #1311=(CScratch
COMMENT     (CWidget 1 (2 #227# 1) 1 2 0 0 #1140# 0
COMMENT     100) (LOGPEN 0 0 0) 1 1 1.30965 1.9
COMMENT     0.082322 1)
COMMENT     #1312=(CLabel
COMMENT     (CWidget 0 (0 0) 1 2 0 0 #1129# 776 100)
COMMENT     (LOGPEN 0 0 16744512) 1
COMMENT     (LOGFONT 42 16 0 0 400 0 0 0 0 3 2 1 34
COMMENT     "Arial") 1.74233 0.611111 8388608
COMMENT     "SiRNA5' (100.0%)" "@N (@H)" 65535
COMMENT     -16.4042 15.681 0 -10 7.59282 1.04901
COMMENT     #1311#)) (CObjectList))
COMMENT     #1313=(CGroupWidget
COMMENT     (CWidget 1 (11 #235# 0) 1 2 0 0 Nil -1574 100)
COMMENT     (CObjectList
COMMENT     #1314=(CScratch
COMMENT     (CWidget 1 (2 #235# 1) 1 2 0 0 #1140#
COMMENT     32642508 100) (LOGPEN 0 0 0) 1 1
COMMENT     0.167299 1.9 0.082322 1)
COMMENT     #1315=(CLabel
COMMENT     (CWidget 0 (0 0) 1 2 0 0 #1129# 755 100)
COMMENT     (LOGPEN 0 0 16744512) 1
COMMENT     (LOGFONT 42 16 0 0 400 0 0 0 0 3 2 1 34
COMMENT     "Arial") 1.74233 0.611111 8388608
COMMENT     "puc18-seq951r (100.0%)" "@N (@H)" 65535
COMMENT     -8.41964 26.1349 0 -10 10.2903 1.04901
COMMENT     #1314#)) (CObjectList))
COMMENT     #1316=(CGroupWidget
COMMENT     (CWidget 1 (11 #237# 0) 1 2 0 0 Nil -737 100)
COMMENT     (CObjectList
COMMENT     #1317=(CScratch
COMMENT     (CWidget 1 (2 #237# 1) 1 2 0 0 #1140#
COMMENT     3801632 100) (LOGPEN 0 0 0) 1 1 2.01579
COMMENT     1.9 0.082322 1)
COMMENT     #1318=(CLabel
COMMENT     (CWidget 0 (0 0) 1 2 0 0 #1129# 847 100)
COMMENT     (LOGPEN 0 0 16744512) 1
COMMENT     (LOGFONT 42 16 0 0 400 0 0 0 0 3 2 1 34
COMMENT     "Arial") 1.74233 0.611111 8388608
COMMENT     "M13F\243\250-73\243\251 (100.0%)"
COMMENT     "@N (@H)" 65535 -16.3725 3.48466 0 -10
COMMENT     9.44108 1.04901 #1317#)) (CObjectList))
COMMENT     #1319=(CGroupWidget
COMMENT     (CWidget 1 (11 #263# 0) 1 2 0 0 Nil -2830 100)
COMMENT     (CObjectList
COMMENT     #1320=(CScratch
COMMENT     (CWidget 1 (2 #263# 1) 1 2 0 0 #1140#
COMMENT     32599388 100) (LOGPEN 0 0 0) 1 1 4.07264
COMMENT     1.9 0.082322 1)
COMMENT     #1321=(CLabel
COMMENT     (CWidget 0 (0 0) 1 2 0 0 #1129# 1227 100)
COMMENT     (LOGPEN 0 0 16744512) 1
COMMENT     (LOGFONT 42 16 0 0 400 0 0 0 0 3 2 1 34
COMMENT     "Arial") 1.74233 0.611111 8388608
COMMENT     "pEGFP-C-5' (100.0%)" "@N (@H)" 65535
COMMENT     15.3764 -20.908 0 -10 9.16634 1.04901
COMMENT     #1320#)) (CObjectList))
COMMENT     #1322=(CGroupWidget
COMMENT     (CWidget 1 (11 #264# 0) 1 2 0 0 Nil -1086 100)
COMMENT     (CObjectList
COMMENT     #1323=(CScratch
COMMENT     (CWidget 1 (2 #264# 1) 1 2 0 0 #1140#
COMMENT     131079 100) (LOGPEN 0 0 0) 1 1 4.69668
COMMENT     1.9 0.082322 1)
COMMENT     #1324=(CLabel
COMMENT     (CWidget 0 (0 0) 1 2 0 0 #1129# 1323 100)
COMMENT     (LOGPEN 0 0 16744512) 1
COMMENT     (LOGFONT 42 16 0 0 400 0 0 0 0 3 2 1 34
COMMENT     "Arial") 1.74233 0.611111 8388608
COMMENT     "pEGFP-N-3' (100.0%)" "@N (@H)" 65535
COMMENT     17.5841 -15.681 0 -10 9.11639 1.04901
COMMENT     #1323#)) (CObjectList))
COMMENT     #1325=(CGroupWidget
COMMENT     (CWidget 1 (11 #266# 0) 1 2 0 0 Nil -598 100)
COMMENT     (CObjectList
COMMENT     #1326=(CScratch
COMMENT     (CWidget 1 (2 #266# 1) 1 2 0 0 #1140#
COMMENT     3801632 100) (LOGPEN 0 0 0) 1 1 1.98295
COMMENT     1.9 0.082322 1)
COMMENT     #1327=(CLabel
COMMENT     (CWidget 0 (0 0) 1 2 0 0 #1129# 618 100)
COMMENT     (LOGPEN 0 0 16744512) 1
COMMENT     (LOGFONT 42 16 0 0 400 0 0 0 0 3 2 1 34
COMMENT     "Arial") 1.74233 0.611111 8388608
COMMENT     "pGEX-3' (100.0%)" "@N (@H)" 65535
COMMENT     -15.2904 8.71165 0 -10 7.59282 1.04901
COMMENT     #1326#)) (CObjectList))
COMMENT     #1328=(CGroupWidget
COMMENT     (CWidget 1 (11 #305# 0) 1 2 0 0 Nil -1435 100)
COMMENT     (CObjectList
COMMENT     #1329=(CScratch
COMMENT     (CWidget 1 (2 #305# 1) 1 2 0 0 #1140#
COMMENT     32619372 100) (LOGPEN 0 0 0) 1 1 2.00656
COMMENT     1.9 0.082322 1)
COMMENT     #1330=(CLabel
COMMENT     (CWidget 0 (0 0) 1 2 0 0 #1129# 0 100)
COMMENT     (LOGPEN 0 0 16744512) 1
COMMENT     (LOGFONT 42 16 0 0 400 0 0 0 0 3 2 1 34
COMMENT     "Arial") 1.74233 0.611111 8388608
COMMENT     "M13F-75 (100.0%)" "@N (@H)" 65535
COMMENT     -15.0547 5.22699 0 -10 7.81761 1.04901
COMMENT     #1329#)) (CObjectList))) (CObjectList))
COMMENT     #1331=(CGroupWidget (CWidget 14 (16 0) 1 2 0 0 Nil -1853 100)
COMMENT     (CObjectList) (CObjectList))) (CObjectList)))
COMMENT     (CSeqView 10 10 (CObjectList)
COMMENT     (CObList #1332=(AnlzFontColorItem 149 554 37173247)) 1 (CObList))
COMMENT     (CObList) 0 (CStringList) 3801856 131119 (CObList)))
FEATURES             Location/Qualifiers
     Misc._feature   1..141
                     /vntifkey="21"
                     /label=L-ITR
                     /note="Unknown feature type:Misc._feature"
     CDS             562..1491
                     /vntifkey="4"
                     /label=Chr2d
     CDS             1492..2214
                     /vntifkey="4"
                     /label=EGFP
     Misc._feature   2229..2837
                     /vntifkey="21"
                     /label=WPRE
                     /note="Unknown feature type:Misc._feature"
     polyA_signal    2857..3335
                     /vntifkey="25"
                     /label=hGH\polyA
                     /note="Unknown feature type:PolyA_signal"
     Misc._feature   3375..3515
                     /vntifkey="21"
                     /label=R-ITR
                     /note="Unknown feature type:Misc._feature"
     rep_origin      3607..3913
                     /vntifkey="33"
                     /label=f1\Origin
                     /note="Unknown feature type:Replication_ori"
     Misc._feature   4432..5289
                     /vntifkey="21"
                     /label=AmpR
                     /note="Unknown feature type:Misc._feature"
     rep_origin      5440..6107
                     /vntifkey="33"
                     /label=pUC\ori
                     /note="Unknown feature type:Replication_ori"
     CDS             150..555
                     /vntifkey="4"
                     /label=Epha7_2kbCE.FMI
BASE COUNT  1300 a 1710 c 1611 g 1491 t
ORIGIN
        1 cctgcaggca gctgcgcgct cgctcgctca ctgaggccgc ccgggcaaag cccgggcgtc
       61 gggcgacctt tggtcgcccg gcctcagtga gcgagcgagc gcgcagagag ggagtggcca
      121 actccatcac taggggttcc tgcggccgca cgcgttcacc aagtaggagt ccttcagtag
      181 atgaaagggg tattttaaac cgttgaagct atcttggtgg caatctagga tgttgagacc
      241 tcagagaaaa tgtcgaaacc ttggaaaatt tattttgacg attagaaatt gtttaataat
      301 aaaacaaaag acttcctttc tccagcccca ctttccctgt ttcttttgtc ataggttgtt
      361 gtgaactcga tctgggaggg aatcctggac tcgcaacccg actccgctcg gcgttgattg
      421 gctcctgcct caggaccccg ccggacccgc cccccggccg tgggaatcgc cgcctagcag
      481 gcgggctgcg gctgccactc agtcggagtg gcggaggccg tagccccgcc tcctcccccc
      541 taattgatag gatccgccac catggattat ggaggcgccc tgagtgccgt tgggcgcgag
      601 ctgctatttg taacgaaccc agtagtcgtc aatggctctg tacttgtgcc tgaggaccag
      661 tgttactgcg cgggctggat tgagtcgcgt ggcacaaacg gtgcccaaac ggcgtcgaac
      721 gtgctgcaat ggcttgctgc tggcttctcc atcctactgc ttatgtttta cgcctaccaa
      781 acatggaagt caacctgcgg ctgggaggag atctatgtgt gcgctatcga gatggtcaag
      841 gtgattctcg agttcttctt cgagtttaag aacccgtcca tgctgtatct agccacaggc
      901 caccgcgtcc agtggttgcg ttacgccgag tggcttctca cctgcccggt catttgcatt
      961 cacctgtcaa acctgacggg cttgtccaac gactacagca ggcgcaccat gggtctgctt
     1021 gtgtctgata ttggcacaat tgtgtggggc gccacttccg ccatggccac cggatacgtc
     1081 aaggtcatct tcttctgcct gggtctgtgt tatggtgcta acacgttctt tcacgctgcc
     1141 aaggcctaca tcgagggtta ccacaccgtg ccgaagggcc ggtgtcgcca ggtggtgact
     1201 ggcatggctt ggctcttctt cgtatcatgg ggtatgttcc ccatcctgtt catcctcggc
     1261 cccgagggct tcggcgtcct gagcgtgtac ggctccaccg tcggccacac catcattgac
     1321 ctgatgtcga agaactgctg gggtctgctc ggccactacc tgcgcgtgct gatccacgag
     1381 catatcctca tccacggcga cattcgcaag accaccaaat tgaacattgg tggcactgag
     1441 attgaggtcg agacgctggt ggaggacgag gccgaggctg gcgcggtacc catggtgagc
     1501 aagggcgagg agctgttcac cggggtggtg cccatcctgg tcgagctgga cggcgacgta
     1561 aacggccaca agttcagcgt gtccggcgag ggcgagggcg atgccaccta cggcaagctg
     1621 accctgaagt tcatctgcac caccggcaag ctgcccgtgc cctggcccac cctcgtgacc
     1681 accctgacct acggcgtgca gtgcttcagc cgctaccccg accacatgaa gcagcacgac
     1741 ttcttcaagt ccgccatgcc cgaaggctac gtccaggagc gcaccatctt cttcaaggac
     1801 gacggcaact acaagacccg cgccgaggtg aagttcgagg gcgacaccct ggtgaaccgc
     1861 atcgagctga agggcatcga cttcaaggag gacggcaaca tcctggggca caagctggag
     1921 tacaactaca acagccacaa cgtctatatc atggccgaca agcagaagaa cggcatcaag
     1981 gtgaacttca agatccgcca caacatcgag gacggcagcg tgcagctcgc cgaccactac
     2041 cagcagaaca cccccatcgg cgacggcccc gtgctgctgc ccgacaacca ctacctgagc
     2101 acccagtccg ccctgagcaa agaccccaac gagaagcgcg atcacatggt cctgctggag
     2161 ttcgtgaccg ccgccgggat cactctcggc atggacgagc tgtacaagtg ataagaattc
     2221 gatatcaagc ttatcgataa tcaacctctg gattacaaaa tttgtgaaag attgactggt
     2281 attcttaact atgttgctcc ttttacgcta tgtggatacg ctgctttaat gcctttgtat
     2341 catgctattg cttcccgtat ggctttcatt ttctcctcct tgtataaatc ctggttgctg
     2401 tctctttatg aggagttgtg gcccgttgtc aggcaacgtg gcgtggtgtg cactgtgttt
     2461 gctgacgcaa cccccactgg ttggggcatt gccaccacct gtcagctcct ttccgggact
     2521 ttcgctttcc ccctccctat tgccacggcg gaactcatcg ccgcctgcct tgcccgctgc
     2581 tggacagggg ctcggctgtt gggcactgac aattccgtgg tgttgtcggg gaaatcatcg
     2641 tcctttcctt ggctgctcgc ctatgttgcc acctggattc tgcgcgggac gtccttctgc
     2701 tacgtccctt cggccctcaa tccagcggac cttccttccc gcggcctgct gccggctctg
     2761 cggcctcttc cgcgtcttcg ccttcgccct cagacgagtc ggatctccct ttgggccgcc
     2821 tccccgcatc gataccgagc gctgctcgag agatctacgg gtggcatccc tgtgacccct
     2881 ccccagtgcc tctcctggcc ctggaagttg ccactccagt gcccaccagc cttgtcctaa
     2941 taaaattaag ttgcatcatt ttgtctgact aggtgtcctt ctataatatt atggggtgga
     3001 ggggggtggt atggagcaag gggcaagttg ggaagacaac ctgtagggcc tgcggggtct
     3061 attgggaacc aagctggagt gcagtggcac aatcttggct cactgcaatc tccgcctcct
     3121 gggttcaagc gattctcctg cctcagcctc ccgagttgtt gggattccag gcatgcatga
     3181 ccaggctcag ctaatttttg tttttttggt agagacgggg tttcaccata ttggccaggc
     3241 tggtctccaa ctcctaatct caggtgatct acccaccttg gcctcccaaa ttgctgggat
     3301 tacaggcgtg aaccactgct cccttccctg tccttctgat tttgtaggta accacgtgcg
     3361 gaccgagcgg ccgcaggaac ccctagtgat ggagttggcc actccctctc tgcgcgctcg
     3421 ctcgctcact gaggccgggc gaccaaaggt cgcccgacgc ccgggctttg cccgggcggc
     3481 ctcagtgagc gagcgagcgc gcagctgcct gcaggggcgc ctgatgcggt attttctcct
     3541 tacgcatctg tgcggtattt cacaccgcat annnnnnnnn nnnnnnnnnn nnnnnnnnnn
     3601 nnnnnnnnnn nnnnnnnnnn nnnnnnnnnn nnnnnnnnnn nnnnnnnnnn nnnnnnnnnn
     3661 nnnnnnnnnn nnnnnnnnnn nnnnnnnnnn nnnnnnnnnn nnnnnnnnnn nnncnnnnnn
     3721 nnnnnnnnnn nnnnnnnnnn nnnnnnnnnn nnnnnnnnnn nnnnnnnnnn nnnnnnnnnn
     3781 nnnnnnnnnn nnnnnnnnnn nnnnnnnnnn nnnnnnnnnn nnnnnnnnnn nnnnnnnnnn
     3841 nnnnnnnnnn nnnnnccttt gacgttggag tccacgttct ttnnnnnnnn nnnnnnnnnn
     3901 nnnnnnnnnn nnnnnnnnna ccctatctcg ggctattctt ttgatttata agggattttg
     3961 ccgatttcgg cctattggtt aaaaaatgag ctgatttaac aaaaatttaa cgcgaatttt
     4021 aacaaaatat taacgtttac aattttatgg tgcactctca gtacaatctg ctctgatgcc
     4081 gcatagttaa gccagccccg acacccgcca acacccgctg acgcgccctg acgggcttgt
     4141 ctgctcccgg catccgctta cagacaagct gtgaccgtct ccgggagctg catgtgtcag
     4201 aggttttcac cgtcatcacc gaaacgcgcg agacgaaagg gcctcgtgat acgcctattt
     4261 ttataggtta atgtcatgat aataatggtt tcttagacgt caggtggcac ttttcgggga
     4321 aatgtgcgcg gaacccctat ttgtttattt ttctaaatac attcaaatat gtatccgctc
     4381 atgagacaat aaccctgata aatgcttcaa taatattgaa aaaggaagag tatgagtatt
     4441 caacatttcc gtgtcgccct tattcccttt tttgcggcat tttgccttcc tgtttttgct
     4501 cacccagaaa cgctggtgaa agtaaaagat gctgaagatc agttgggtgc acgagtgggt
     4561 tacatcgaac tggatctcaa cagcggtaag atccttgaga gttttcgccc cgaagaacgt
     4621 tttccaatga tgagcacttt taaagttctg ctatgtggcg cggtattatc ccgtattgac
     4681 gccgggcaag agcaactcgg tcgccgcata cactattctc agaatgactt ggttgagtac
     4741 tcaccagtca cagaaaagca tcttacggat ggcatgacag taagagaatt atgcagtgct
     4801 gccataacca tgagtgataa cactgcggcc aacttacttc tgacaacgat cggaggaccg
     4861 aaggagctaa ccgctttttt gcacaacatg ggggatcatg taactcgcct tgatcgttgg
     4921 gaaccggagc tgaatgaagc cataccaaac gacgagcgtg acaccacgat gcctgtagca
     4981 atggcaacaa cgttgcgcaa actattaact ggcgaactac ttactctagc ttcccggcaa
     5041 caattaatag actggatgga ggcggataaa gttgcaggac cacttctgcg ctcggccctt
     5101 ccggctggct ggtttattgc tgataaatct ggagccggtg agcgtgggtc tcgcggtatc
     5161 attgcagcac tggggccaga tggtaagccc tcccgtatcg tagttatcta cacgacgggg
     5221 agtcaggcaa ctatggatga acgaaataga cagatcgctg agataggtgc ctcactgatt
     5281 aagcattggt aactgtcaga ccaagtttac tcatatatac tttagattga tttaaaactt
     5341 catttttaat ttaaaaggat ctaggtgaag atcctttttg ataatctcat gaccaaaatc
     5401 ccttaacgtg agttttcgtt ccactgagcg tcagaccccg tagaaaagat caaaggatct
     5461 tcttgagatc ctttttttct gcgcgtaatc tgctgcttgc aaacaaaaaa accaccgcta
     5521 ccagcggtgg tttgtttgcc ggatcaagag ctaccaactc tttttccgaa ggtaactggc
     5581 ttcagcagag cgcagatacc aaatactgtc cttctagtgt agccgtagtt aggccaccac
     5641 ttcaagaact ctgtagcacc gcctacatac ctcgctctgc taatcctgtt accagtggct
     5701 gctgccagtg gcgataagtc gtgtcttacc gggttggact caagacgata gttaccggat
     5761 aaggcgcagc ggtcgggctg aacggggggt tcgtgcacac agcccagctt ggagcgaacg
     5821 acctacaccg aactgagata cctacagcgt gagctatgag aaagcgccac gcttcccgaa
     5881 gggagaaagg cggacaggta tccggtaagc ggcagggtcg gaacaggaga gcgcacgagg
     5941 gagcttccag ggggaaacgc ctggtatctt tatagtcctg tcgggtttcg ccacctctga
     6001 cttgagcgtc gatttttgtg atgctcgtca ggggggcgga gcctatggaa aaacgccagc
     6061 aacgcggcct ttttacggtt cctggccttt tgctggcctt ttgctcacat gt
//
