Features (pLannotate 1.2.2; 15 found; start..end, strand, type, name):
     12..39      +  repeat_region  AAV2 ITR (fragment): inverted terminal repeat of adeno-associated virus serotype 2 inverted
     68..95      +  repeat_region  AAV2 ITR (fragment): inverted terminal repeat of adeno-associated virus serotype 2 inverted
    551..1476    +  CDS            ChR2 (fragment): N-terminal fragment of channelrhodopsin-2 from the alga Chlamydomonas reinhardtii (Nagel et al., 2003) blue light-activated cation channel
   1481..2197    +  CDS            EGFP: EGFP is a basic (constitutively fluorescent) green fluorescent protein published in 1996, derived from Aequorea victoria. It is reported to be a rapidly-maturing weak dimer with moderate acid sensitivity.
   2204..2228    +  misc_feature   MCS (fragment): pBluescript multiple cloning site
   2228..2816    +  misc_feature   WPRE: woodchuck hepatitis virus posttranscriptional regulatory element
   2848..3324    +  polyA_signal   hGH poly(A) signal: human growth hormone polyadenylation signal
   3364..3504    +  repeat_region  AAV2 ITR: inverted terminal repeat of adeno-associated virus serotype 2 inverted
   3509..3560    -  misc_feature   bom (fragment): basis of mobility region from pBR322
   3579..4034    +  rep_origin     f1 ori (sequence partly withheld): f1 bacteriophage origin of replication; arrow indicates direction of (+) strand synthesis
   4035..4084    -  misc_feature   bom (fragment): basis of mobility region from pBR322
   4186..4221    -  CDS            rop (fragment): Rop protein, which maintains plasmids at low copy number; rop
   4316..4420    +  promoter       AmpR promoter: bla
   4421..5281    +  CDS            AmpR: β-lactamase; bla; confers resistance to ampicillin, carbenicillin, and related antibiotics
   5452..6040    +  rep_origin     ori: high-copy-number ColE1/pMB1/pBR322/pUC origin of replication
>Addgene plasmid #125921 | 17_pAAV-ProB1-CatCh-GFP-WPRE | addgene full sequence | sequence record 257167 | Addgene NGS Result
CCTGCAGGCAGCTGCGCGCTCGCTCGCTCACTGAGGCCGCCCGGGCGTCGGGCGACCTTTGGTCGCCCGG
CCTCAGTGAGCGAGCGAGCGCGCAGAGAGGGAGTGGCCAACTCCATCACTAGGGGTTCCTGCGGCCGCAC
GCGTTCACCAAGTAGGAGTCCTTCAGTAGATGAAAGGGGTATTTTAAACCGTTGAAGCTATCTTGGTGGC
AATCTAGGATGTTGAGACCTCAGAGAAAATGTCGAAACCTTGGAAAATTTATTTTGACGATTAGAAATTG
TTTAATAATAAAACAAAAGACTTCCTTTCTCCAGCCCCACTTTCCCTGTTTCTTTTGTCATAGGTTGTTG
TGAACTCGATCTGGGAGGGAATCCTGGACTCGCAACCCGACTCCGCTCGGCGTTGATTGGCTCCTGCCTC
AGGACCCCGCCGGACCCGCCCCCCGGCCGTGGGAATCGCCGCCTAGCAGGCGGGCTGCGGCTGCCACTCA
GTCGGAGTGGCGGAGGCCGTAGCCCCGCCTCCTCCCCCCTAATTGATAGGATCCGCCACCATGGATTATG
GAGGCGCCCTGAGTGCCGTTGGGCGCGAGCTGCTATTTGTAACGAACCCAGTAGTCGTCAATGGCTCTGT
ACTTGTGCCTGAGGACCAGTGTTACTGCGCGGGCTGGATTGAGTCGCGTGGCACAAACGGTGCCCAAACG
GCGTCGAACGTGCTGCAATGGCTTGCTGCTGGCTTCTCCATCCTACTGCTTATGTTTTACGCCTACCAAA
CATGGAAGTCAACCTGCGGCTGGGAGGAGATCTATGTGTGCGCTATCGAGATGGTCAAGGTGATTCTCGA
GTTCTTCTTCGAGTTTAAGAACCCGTCCATGCTGTATCTAGCCACAGGCCACCGCGTCCAGTGGTTGCGT
TACGCCGAGTGGCTTCTCACCTGCCCGGTCATTTGCATTCACCTGTCAAACCTGACGGGCTTGTCCAACG
ACTACAGCAGGCGCACCATGGGTCTGCTTGTGTCTGATATTGGCACAATTGTGTGGGGCGCCACTTCCGC
CATGGCCACCGGATACGTCAAGGTCATCTTCTTCTGCCTGGGTCTGTGTTATGGTGCTAACACGTTCTTT
CACGCTGCCAAGGCCTACATCGAGGGTTACCACACCGTGCCGAAGGGCCGGTGTCGCCAGGTGGTGACTG
GCATGGCTTGGCTCTTCTTCGTATCATGGGGTATGTTCCCCATCCTGTTCATCCTCGGCCCCGAGGGCTT
CGGCGTCCTGAGCGTGTACGGCTCCACCGTCGGCCACACCATCATTGACCTGATGTCGAAGAACTGCTGG
GGTCTGCTCGGCCACTACCTGCGCGTGCTGATCCACGAGCATATCCTCATCCACGGCGACATTCGCAAGA
CCACCAAATTGAACATTGGTGGCACTGAGATTGAGGTCGAGACGCTGGTGGAGGACGAGGCCGAGGCTGG
CGCGGTACCCATGGTGAGCAAGGGCGAGGAGCTGTTCACCGGGGTGGTGCCCATCCTGGTCGAGCTGGAC
GGCGACGTAAACGGCCACAAGTTCAGCGTGTCCGGCGAGGGCGAGGGCGATGCCACCTACGGCAAGCTGA
CCCTGAAGTTCATCTGCACCACCGGCAAGCTGCCCGTGCCCTGGCCCACCCTCGTGACCACCCTGACCTA
CGGCGTGCAGTGCTTCAGCCGCTACCCCGACCACATGAAGCAGCACGACTTCTTCAAGTCCGCCATGCCC
GAAGGCTACGTCCAGGAGCGCACCATCTTCTTCAAGGACGACGGCAACTACAAGACCCGCGCCGAGGTGA
AGTTCGAGGGCGACACCCTGGTGAACCGCATCGAGCTGAAGGGCATCGACTTCAAGGAGGACGGCAACAT
CCTGGGGCACAAGCTGGAGTACAACTACAACAGCCACAACGTCTATATCATGGCCGACAAGCAGAAGAAC
GGCATCAAGGTGAACTTCAAGATCCGCCACAACATCGAGGACGGCAGCGTGCAGCTCGCCGACCACTACC
AGCAGAACACCCCCATCGGCGACGGCCCCGTGCTGCTGCCCGACAACCACTACCTGAGCACCCAGTCCGC
CCTGAGCAAAGACCCCAACGAGAAGCGCGATCACATGGTCCTGCTGGAGTTCGTGACCGCCGCCGGGATC
ACTCTCGGCATGGACGAGCTGTACAAGTGATAAGAATTCGATATCAAGCTTATCGATAATCAACCTCTGG
ATTACAAAATTTGTGAAAGATTGACTGGTATTCTTAACTATGTTGCTCCTTTTACGCTATGTGGATACGC
TGCTTTAATGCCTTTGTATCATGCTATTGCTTCCCGTATGGCTTTCATTTTCTCCTCCTTGTATAAATCC
TGGTTGCTGTCTCTTTATGAGGAGTTGTGGCCCGTTGTCAGGCAACGTGGCGTGGTGTGCACTGTGTTTG
CTGACGCAACCCCCACTGGTTGGGGCATTGCCACCACCTGTCAGCTCCTTTCCGGGACTTTCGCTTTCCC
CCTCCCTATTGCCACGGCGGAACTCATCGCCGCCTGCCTTGCCCGCTGCTGGACAGGGGCTCGGCTGTTG
GGCACTGACAATTCCGTGGTGTTGTCGGGGAAATCATCGTCCTTTCCTTGGCTGCTCGCCTATGTTGCCA
CCTGGATTCTGCGCGGGACGTCCTTCTGCTACGTCCCTTCGGCCCTCAATCCAGCGGACCTTCCTTCCCG
CGGCCTGCTGCCGGCTCTGCGGCCTCTTCCGCGTCTTCGCCTTCGCCCTCAGACGAGTCGGATCTCCCTT
TGGGCCGCCTCCCCGCATCGATACCGAGCGCTGCTCGAGAGATCTACGGGTGGCATCCCTGTGACCCCTC
CCCAGTGCCTCTCCTGGCCCTGGAAGTTGCCACTCCAGTGCCCACCAGCCTTGTCCTAATAAAATTAAGT
TGCATCATTTTGTCTGACTAGGTGTCCTTCTATAATATTATGGGGTGGAGGGGGGTGGTATGGAGCAAGG
GGCAAGTTGGGAAGACAACCTGTAGGGCCTGCGGGGTCTATTGGGAACCAAGCTGGAGTGCAGTGGCACA
ATCTTGGCTCACTGCAATCTCCGCCTCCTGGGTTCAAGCGATTCTCCTGCCTCAGCCTCCCGAGTTGTTG
GGATTCCAGGCATGCATGACCAGGCTCAGCTAATTTTTGTTTTTTTGGTAGAGACGGGGTTTCACCATAT
TGGCCAGGCTGGTCTCCAACTCCTAATCTCAGGTGATCTACCCACCTTGGCCTCCCAAATTGCTGGGATT
ACAGGCGTGAACCACTGCTCCCTTCCCTGTCCTTCTGATTTTGTAGGTAACCACGTGCGGACCGAGCGGC
CGCAGGAACCCCTAGTGATGGAGTTGGCCACTCCCTCTCTGCGCGCTCGCTCGCTCACTGAGGCCGGGCG
ACCAAAGGTCGCCCGACGCCCGGGCTTTGCCCGGGCGGCCTCAGTGAGCGAGCGAGCGCGCAGCTGCCTG
CAGGGGCGCCTGATGCGGTATTTTCTCCTTACGCATCTGTGCGGTATTTCACACCGCATA
[95 nt withheld, positions 3561-3655]
T
[46 nt withheld, positions 3657-3702]
C
[141 nt withheld, positions 3704-3844]
CCTTTGACGTTGGAGTCCACGTTCTTT
[37 nt withheld, positions 3872-3908]
ACTCTATCTCGGGCTATTCTTTTGATTTATAAGGGATTTTGCCGATTTCGGTCTATTGGTTAAAAAATGA
GCTGATTTAACAAAAATTTAACGCGAATTTTAACAAAATATTAACGTTTACAATTTTATGGTGCACTCTC
AGTACAATCTGCTCTGATGCCGCATAGTTAAGCCAGCCCCGACACCCGCCAACACCCGCTGACGCGCCCT
GACGGGCTTGTCTGCTCCCGGCATCCGCTTACAGACAAGCTGTGACCGTCTCCGGGAGCTGCATGTGTCA
GAGGTTTTCACCGTCATCACCGAAACGCGCGAGACGAAAGGGCCTCGTGATACGCCTATTTTTATAGGTT
AATGTCATGATAATAATGGTTTCTTAGACGTCAGGTGGCACTTTTCGGGGAAATGTGCGCGGAACCCCTA
TTTGTTTATTTTTCTAAATACATTCAAATATGTATCCGCTCATGAGACAATAACCCTGATAAATGCTTCA
ATAATATTGAAAAAGGAAGAGTATGAGTATTCAACATTTCCGTGTCGCCCTTATTCCCTTTTTTGCGGCA
TTTTGCCTTCCTGTTTTTGCTCACCCAGAAACGCTGGTGAAAGTAAAAGATGCTGAAGATCAGTTGGGTG
CACGAGTGGGTTACATCGAACTGGATCTCAACAGCGGTAAGATCCTTGAGAGTTTTCGCCCCGAAGAACG
TTTTCCAATGATGAGCACTTTTAAAGTTCTGCTATGTGGCGCGGTATTATCCCGTATTGACGCCGGGCAA
GAGCAACTCGGTCGCCGCATACACTATTCTCAGAATGACTTGGTTGAGTACTCACCAGTCACAGAAAAGC
ATCTTACGGATGGCATGACAGTAAGAGAATTATGCAGTGCTGCCATAACCATGAGTGATAACACTGCGGC
CAACTTACTTCTGACAACGATCGGAGGACCGAAGGAGCTAACCGCTTTTTTGCACAACATGGGGGATCAT
GTAACTCGCCTTGATCGTTGGGAACCGGAGCTGAATGAAGCCATACCAAACGACGAGCGTGACACCACGA
TGCCTGTAGCAATGGCAACAACGTTGCGCAAACTATTAACTGGCGAACTACTTACTCTAGCTTCCCGGCA
ACAATTAATAGACTGGATGGAGGCGGATAAAGTTGCAGGACCACTTCTGCGCTCGGCCCTTCCGGCTGGC
TGGTTTATTGCTGATAAATCTGGAGCCGGTGAGCGTGGGTCTCGCGGTATCATTGCAGCACTGGGGCCAG
ATGGTAAGCCCTCCCGTATCGTAGTTATCTACACGACGGGGAGTCAGGCAACTATGGATGAACGAAATAG
ACAGATCGCTGAGATAGGTGCCTCACTGATTAAGCATTGGTAACTGTCAGACCAAGTTTACTCATATATA
CTTTAGATTGATTTAAAACTTCATTTTTAATTTAAAAGGATCTAGGTGAAGATCCTTTTTGATAATCTCA
TGACCAAAATCCCTTAACGTGAGTTTTCGTTCCACTGAGCGTCAGACCCCGTAGAAAAGATCAAAGGATC
TTCTTGAGATCCTTTTTTTCTGCGCGTAATCTGCTGCTTGCAAACAAAAAAACCACCGCTACCAGCGGTG
GTTTGTTTGCCGGATCAAGAGCTACCAACTCTTTTTCCGAAGGTAACTGGCTTCAGCAGAGCGCAGATAC
CAAATACTGTTCTTCTAGTGTAGCCGTAGTTAGGCCACCACTTCAAGAACTCTGTAGCACCGCCTACATA
CCTCGCTCTGCTAATCCTGTTACCAGTGGCTGCTGCCAGTGGCGATAAGTCGTGTCTTACCGGGTTGGAC
TCAAGACGATAGTTACCGGATAAGGCGCAGCGGTCGGGCTGAACGGGGGGTTCGTGCACACAGCCCAGCT
TGGAGCGAACGACCTACACCGAACTGAGATACCTACAGCGTGAGCTATGAGAAAGCGCCACGCTTCCCGA
AGGGAGAAAGGCGGACAGGTATCCGGTAAGCGGCAGGGTCGGAACAGGAGAGCGCACGAGGGAGCTTCCA
GGGGGAAACGCCTGGTATCTTTATAGTCCTGTCGGGTTTCGCCACCTCTGACTTGAGCGTCGATTTTTGT
GATGCTCGTCAGGGGGGCGGAGCCTATGGAAAAACGCCAGCAACGCGGCCTTTTTACGGTTCCTGGCCTT
TTGCTGGCCTTTTGCTCACATGT
